# Supplementary material for: Cryptosporidium modifies intestinal microvilli through an exported virulence factor
Source: Cell Host Microbe. Author manuscript; Available in PMC 2026 Mar 30. (PMC7618952; doi:10.1016/j.chom.2025.04.001)
Supplement: Vector Maps [file EMS213016-supplement-Vector_Maps.zip › Supplementary genbank files/kvkc-mutant-mvp1-ha-nlucneo.gb]

LOCUS       KVKC_mutant_MVP1-HA_Nlu 5754 bp ds-DNA     circular     26-MAR-2025
DEFINITION  .
SOURCE      synthetic DNA construct
  ORGANISM  synthetic DNA construct
COMMENT     Imported using the Genbank importer. File name: New
            Assembly_assembledseq.gb synthetic DNA NEBuilder-generated oligos
            (UPPERCASE = gene-specific, lowercase = overlap) 5SRPvector_fwd:
            CAATTGGTTCGTGGCGTG 5SRPvector_fwd 3'Tm: 64.7  3'Ta: 64.2
            5SRPvector_rev: GGCTAAACTTCAATACAAAAATCTCAAATAAATTTG 5SRPvector_rev
            3'Tm: 63.2  3'Ta: 64.2 NlucNeo_fwd:
            ttttgtattgaagtttagccATGGTCTTCACACTCGAAG NlucNeo_fwd 3'Tm: 61.3
            3'Ta: 60.1 NlucNeo_rev: tacacgccacgaaccaattgTCAGAAGAATTCGTCAAGAAG
            NlucNeo_rev 3'Tm: 59.1  3'Ta: 60.1
FEATURES             Location/Qualifiers
     misc_feature    43..71
                     /label="AmpR promoter"
     misc_feature    113..973
                     /label="AmpR-BLA"
     rep_origin      1068..1750
                     /label="ColE1 origin"
     misc_feature    2192..2599
                     /label="5'MVP1"
     misc_feature    2600..3176
                     /label="MVP1"
     CDS             2600..3268
                     /label="Translation 2600-3268"
                     /translation="MKFLSNLSIISILAVIAVFYSFTSTESDLASSSYYELSFVAAAAGGGFCKRLRRALCCCSGGEEEEQPEMVIGNPTDFQHLHSGGLQMRDSDGRLTSRIPSLGTSGPDFSNEGYQSGDEDNNEGNDDTSSVTSSSSSSSSSSSSSSSSSSSSSSSSSSGSSSSGSSSSGSSSSGSSSSSSPPVNGNEYDTKLPRYPYDVPDYAGYPYDVPDYAYPYDVPDYA*"
     CDS             3176..3265
                     /label="3xHA"
     misc_feature    3275..3320
                     /label="3'ALDO cgd1_3020"
     misc_feature    3329..3685
                     /label="5'ENO cgd5_1960"
     misc_feature    3686..4198
                     /label="Nluc"
     misc_feature    4205..4999
                     /label="NeoR"
     misc_feature    5006..5056
                     /label="3'ENO cgd5_1960"
ORIGIN
        1 aaatgtgcgc ggaaccccta tttgtttatt tttctaaata cattcaaata tgtatccgct
       61 catgagacaa taaccctgat aaatgcttca ataatattga aaaaggaaga gtatgagtat
      121 tcaacatttc cgtgtcgccc ttattccctt ttttgcggca ttttgccttc ctgtttttgc
      181 tcacccagaa acgctggtga aagtaaaaga tgctgaagat cagttgggtg cacgagtggg
      241 ttacatcgaa ctggatctca acagcggtaa gatccttgag agttttcgcc ccgaagaacg
      301 ttttccaatg atgagcactt ttaaagttct gctatgtggc gcggtattat cccgtattga
      361 cgccgggcaa gagcaactcg gtcgccgcat acactattct cagaatgact tggttgagta
      421 ctcaccagtc acagaaaagc atcttacgga tggcatgaca gtaagagaat tatgcagtgc
      481 tgccataagc atgagtgata acactgcggc caacttactt ctgacaacga tcggaggacc
      541 gaaggagcta accgcttttt ttcacaacat gggggatcat gtaactcgcc ttgatcgttg
      601 ggaaccggag ctgaatgaag ccataccaaa cgacgagcgt gacaccacga tgcctgtagc
      661 aatggcaaca acgttgcgca aactattaac tggcgaacta cttactctag cttcccggca
      721 acaattaata gactggatgg aggcggataa agttgcagga ccacttctgc gctcggccct
      781 tccggctggc tggtttattg ctgataaatc tggagccggt gagcgtgggt ctcgcggtat
      841 cattgcagca ctggggccag atggtaagcc ctcccgtatc gtagttatct acacgacggg
      901 cagtcaggca actatggatg aacgaaatag acagatcgct gagataggtg cctcactgat
      961 taagcattgg taactgtcag accaagttta ctcatatata ctttagattg atttaaaact
     1021 tcatttttaa tttaaaagga tctaggtgaa gatccttttt gataatctca tgaccaaaat
     1081 cccttaacgt gagttttcgt tccactgagc gtcagacccc gtagaaaaga tcaaaggatc
     1141 ttcttgagat cctttttttc tgcgcgtaat ctgctgcttg caaacaaaaa aaccaccgct
     1201 accagcggtg gtttgtttgc cggatcaaga gctaccaact ctttttccga aggtaactgg
     1261 cttcagcaga gcgcagatac caaatactgt ccttctagtg tagccgtagt taggccacca
     1321 cttcaagaac tctgtagcac cgcctacata cctcgctctg ctaatcctgt taccagtggc
     1381 tgctgccagt ggcgataagt cgtgtcttac cgggttggac tcaagacgat agttaccgga
     1441 taaggcgcag cggtcgggct gaacgggggg ttcgtgcaca cagcccagct tggagcgaac
     1501 gacctacacc gaactgagat acctacagcg tgagcattga gaaagcgcca cgcttcccga
     1561 agggagaaag gcggacaggt atccggtaag cggcagggtc ggaacaggag agcgcacgag
     1621 ggagcttcca ggggggaacg cctggtatct ttatagtcct gtcgggtttc gccacctctg
     1681 acttgagcgt cgatttttgt gatgctcgtc aggggggccg agcctatgga aaaacgccag
     1741 caacgcggcc tttttacggt tcctggcctt ttgctggcct tttgctcaca tgttctttcc
     1801 tgcgttatcc cctgattctg tggataaccg tattaccgcc tttgagtgag ctgataccgc
     1861 tcgccgcagc cgaacgaccg agcgcagcga gtcagtgagc gaggaagcgg aagagcgccc
     1921 aatacgcaaa ccgcctctcc ccgcgcgttg gccgattcat taatgcagct ggcacgacag
     1981 gtttcccgac tggaaagcgg gcagtgagcg caacgcaatt aatgtgagtt acctcactca
     2041 ttaggcaccc caggctttac actttatgct tccggctcct atgttgtgtg gaattgtgag
     2101 cggataacaa tttcacacag gaaacagcta tgaccatgat tacgccaagc tcggaattaa
     2161 ccctcactaa agggaacaaa agctgggtac ctatggatat cttgagtacc tcgcctaatt
     2221 acgatttcaa tcttttcaaa atcaatttca aaaaataaaa agaattaaaa aaagtaataa
     2281 tcagtcaaat tactaagtgc gaattttcat ttgccaaatt ttattcctaa actactgtca
     2341 aaataggacg catttgcatt tccctccacc ctgttttgca ttgccgccat gacgtttttt
     2401 tttgcgatac caccatttaa aggcataagc gggaggcgat actggacgtt gatctattgt
     2461 tattataaca atgggtctat ttacattaac ttcaagcaat atattatcaa ttataagtaa
     2521 tattcactga catgaaactt aataaaagaa tttcctcagt tcaatcactt tttacattgt
     2581 ttttattttt ttcccaaaaa tgaaattttt atcaaatttg tcgattatct caatattggc
     2641 tgttattgct gtcttttaca gctttacttc tactgaatct gatcttgcat caagtagtta
     2701 ctacgaactt tcttttgtcg ccgcagctgc cggtggtgga ttttgcaaga ggcttagaag
     2761 ggcactttgc tgttgctccg gcggtgaaga agaagagcaa ccagaaatgg taattggtaa
     2821 tccaactgat ttccaacact tacattcagg tggtctacag atgagagact cagatggaag
     2881 acttacttct cgaattccat ctctcggtac ttctggtcct gactttagta atgagggcta
     2941 tcaatcagga gatgaggata acaatgaagg caacgatgac acaagtagtg tgacatcatc
     3001 aagttcatca tcaagttcat catcatcaag ttcctcatca tcaagttcct catcatcaag
     3061 ttcctcatca tcaggttcct catcatcagg ttcctcatca tcaggttcct catcatcagg
     3121 ttcatcatca tcatcatccc ctcctgtaaa tggaaatgaa tatgacacaa aacttcctag
     3181 gtacccgtac gacgtcccgg actacgctgg ctatccctat gatgtgcccg attatgcgta
     3241 tccttacgat gttccagatt atgcctaacc cgggatgcat cttcatttag tatcttaggt
     3301 cgataaactt tactttattt ggcgcgcctg gggaaactaa atatactgaa attcggtaga
     3361 ttctatatct cacgggacag cttttcacac acacttagtt ctatattgcg tcataacttt
     3421 tgtttttttt tgttgcactt tttttctctt atattcaagt aagtggttta gattctctaa
     3481 gggcgggaat atgaattagt ggcaattcaa aggatttaaa cgatcaggcg cctgcacacc
     3541 aaactctaat tcgtacacag catgcccgag gttatagata tagatactgc gaaattattt
     3601 tcattgtttc agttaagaaa taataaaata ttttattata gttattttcc aaatttattt
     3661 gagatttttg tattgaagtt tagccatggt cttcacactc gaagatttcg ttggggactg
     3721 gcgacagaca gccggctaca acctggacca agtccttgaa cagggaggtg tgtccagttt
     3781 gtttcagaat ctcggggtgt ccgtaactcc gatccaaagg attgtcctga gcggtgaaaa
     3841 tgggctgaag atcgacatcc atgtcatcat cccgtatgaa ggtctgagcg gcgaccaaat
     3901 gggccagatc gaaaaaattt ttaaggtggt gtaccctgtg gatgatcatc actttaaggt
     3961 gatcctgcac tatggcacac tggtaatcga cggggttacg ccgaacatga tcgactattt
     4021 cggacggccg tatgaaggca tcgccgtgtt cgacggcaaa aagatcactg taacagggac
     4081 cctgtggaac ggcaacaaaa ttatcgacga gcgcctgatc aaccccgacg gctccctgct
     4141 gttccgagta accatcaacg gagtgaccgg ctggcggctg tgcgaacgca ttctggcggc
     4201 tagcatgatt gaacaagatg gtttacacgc tggttctccc gccgcttggg tcgaaagact
     4261 tttcggttat gactgggctc aacaaaccat cggttgctct gatgccgccg tcttccgtct
     4321 ttctgctcaa ggtcgtcctg ttcttttcgt caagaccgac ctttctggtg cccttaatga
     4381 acttcaagat gaagctgccc gtctttcttg gcttgccacc accggtgttc cttgcgctgc
     4441 tgtccttgac gttgtcactg aagccggtag agactggctt cttttaggtg aagtccccgg
     4501 tcaagatctt ctttcttctc accttgctcc tgccgaaaaa gtttctatca tggctgatgc
     4561 tatgcgtcgt cttcataccc ttgatcccgc tacctgccct ttcgaccacc aagccaaaca
     4621 tcgtatcgaa cgtgctcgta ctcgtatgga agccggtctt gtcgatcaag atgatcttga
     4681 cgaagaacat caaggtcttg cccctgccga acttttcgcc agacttaagg cccgtatgcc
     4741 cgacggtgaa gatcttgtcg tcacccatgg tgatgcctgc ttacccaata tcatggttga
     4801 aaatggtcgt ttttctggtt tcatcgactg tggtcgtctt ggtgtcgccg accgttatca
     4861 agatattgcc ttagctaccc gtgatattgc tgaagaactt ggtggtgaat gggctgaccg
     4921 tttccttgtc ctttacggta tcgccgctcc cgattctcaa cgtatcgcct tctatcgtct
     4981 tcttgacgaa ttcttctgac aattggttcg tggcgtgtag gatagtatcg attaagtttt
     5041 tctttttatc ttaattacta gtaccaatca gtttaaacgc gatgagctcc aattcgccct
     5101 atagtgagtc gtattacaat tcactggccg tcgttttaca acgtcgtgac tgggaaaacc
     5161 ctggcgttac ccaacttaat cgccttgcag cacatccccc cttcgccagc tggcgtaata
     5221 gcgaagaggc ccgcaccgat cgcccttccc aacagttgcg tagcctgaat ggcgaatggg
     5281 nnnnnnnnnn nnnnnnnnnn nnnnnnnnnn nnnnnnnnnn nnnnnnnnnn nnnnnnnnnn
     5341 nnnnnnnnnn nnnnnnnnnn nnnnnnnnnn nnnnnnnnnn nnnnnnnnnn nnnnnnnnnn
     5401 nnnncnnnnn nnnnnnnnnn nnnnnnnnnn nnnnnnnnnn nnnnnnnnnn nnnnnnnnnn
     5461 nnnnnnnnnn nnnnnnnnnn nnnnnnnnnn nnnnnnannn nnnnnnnnnn nnnnnnnnnn
     5521 nnnnnnnnnn nnnnnnnnnn nnnnnncctt tgacgttgga gtccacgttc tttaatagtg
     5581 gactcttgtt ccaaactgga acaacactca accctatctc ggtctattct tttgatttat
     5641 aagggatttt gccgatttcg gcctattggt taaaaaatga gctgatttaa caaaaattta
     5701 acgcgaattt taacaaaata ttaacgttta caatttaggt ggcacttttc gggg
//
