# Supplementary material for: Cryptosporidium modifies intestinal microvilli through an exported virulence factor
Source: Cell Host Microbe. Author manuscript; Available in PMC 2026 Mar 30. (PMC7618952; doi:10.1016/j.chom.2025.04.001)
Supplement: Vector Maps [file EMS213016-supplement-Vector_Maps.zip › Supplementary genbank files/cplic-mcherry.gb]

LOCUS       cpLIC_mCherry           5445 bp ds-DNA     circular     26-MAR-2025
DEFINITION  .
COMMENT     Imported using the Genbank importer. File name:
            I3-cplicmcherry_eno.gb
FEATURES             Location/Qualifiers
     CDS             976..1635
                     /label="AmpR"
     rep_origin      1733..2415
                     /label="ColE1 origin"
     misc_feature    2857..2907
                     /label="LIC site"
     misc_feature    2908..3618
                     /label="mCherry"
     misc_feature    3625..3670
                     /label="3'ALDO cgd1_3020"
     misc_feature    3679..4035
                     /label="5'ENO cgd5_1960"
     misc_feature    4042..4554
                     /label="Nluc"
     misc_feature    4561..5355
                     /label="Neo"
     misc_feature    5362..5412
                     /label="3'ENO cgd5_1960"
ORIGIN
        1 CAATTCGCCC TATAGTGAGT CGTATTACAA TTCACTGGCC GTCGTTTTAC AACGTCGTGA
       61 CTGGGAAAAC CCTGGCGTTA CCCAACTTAA TCGCCTTGCA GCACATCCCC CCTTCGCCAG
      121 CTGGCGTAAT AGCGAAGAGG CCCGCACCGA TCGCCCTTCC CAACAGTTGC GTAGCCTGAA
      181 TGGCGAATGG GNNNNNNNNN NNNNNNNNNN NNNNNNNNNN NNNNNNNNNN NNNNNNNNNN
      241 NNNNNNNNNN NNNNNNNNNN NNNNNNNNNN NNNNNNNNNN NNNNNNNNNN NNNNNNNNNN
      301 NNNNNNNNNN NNNNNCNNNN NNNNNNNNNN NNNNNNNNNN NNNNNNNNNN NNNNNNNNNN
      361 NNNNNNNNNN NNNNNNNNNN NNNNNNNNNN NNNNNNNNNN NNNNNNNANN NNNNNNNNNN
      421 NNNNNNNNNN NNNNNNNNNN NNNNNNNNNN NNNNNNNCCT TTGACGTTGG AGTCCACGTT
      481 CTTTAATAGT GGACTCTTGT TCCAAACTGG AACAACACTC AACCCTATCT CGGTCTATTC
      541 TTTTGATTTA TAAGGGATTT TGCCGATTTC GGCCTATTGG TTAAAAAATG AGCTGATTTA
      601 ACAAAAATTT AACGCGAATT TTAACAAAAT ATTAACGTTT ACAATTTAGG TGGCACTTTT
      661 CGGGGAAATG TGCGCGGAAC CCCTATTTGT TTATTTTTCT AAATACATTC AAATATGTAT
      721 CCGCTCATGA GACAATAACC CTGATAAATG CTTCAATAAT ATTGAAAAAG GAAGAGTATG
      781 AGTATTCAAC ATTTCCGTGT CGCCCTTATT CCCTTTTTTG CGGCATTTTG CCTTCCTGTT
      841 TTTGCTCACC CAGAAACGCT GGTGAAAGTA AAAGATGCTG AAGATCAGTT GGGTGCACGA
      901 GTGGGTTACA TCGAACTGGA TCTCAACAGC GGTAAGATCC TTGAGAGTTT TCGCCCCGAA
      961 GAACGTTTTC CAATGATGAG CACTTTTAAA GTTCTGCTAT GTGGCGCGGT ATTATCCCGT
     1021 ATTGACGCCG GGCAAGAGCA ACTCGGTCGC CGCATACACT ATTCTCAGAA TGACTTGGTT
     1081 GAGTACTCAC CAGTCACAGA AAAGCATCTT ACGGATGGCA TGACAGTAAG AGAATTATGC
     1141 AGTGCTGCCA TAAGCATGAG TGATAACACT GCGGCCAACT TACTTCTGAC AACGATCGGA
     1201 GGACCGAAGG AGCTAACCGC TTTTTTTCAC AACATGGGGG ATCATGTAAC TCGCCTTGAT
     1261 CGTTGGGAAC CGGAGCTGAA TGAAGCCATA CCAAACGACG AGCGTGACAC CACGATGCCT
     1321 GTAGCAATGG CAACAACGTT GCGCAAACTA TTAACTGGCG AACTACTTAC TCTAGCTTCC
     1381 CGGCAACAAT TAATAGACTG GATGGAGGCG GATAAAGTTG CAGGACCACT TCTGCGCTCG
     1441 GCCCTTCCGG CTGGCTGGTT TATTGCTGAT AAATCTGGAG CCGGTGAGCG TGGGTCTCGC
     1501 GGTATCATTG CAGCACTGGG GCCAGATGGT AAGCCCTCCC GTATCGTAGT TATCTACACG
     1561 ACGGGCAGTC AGGCAACTAT GGATGAACGA AATAGACAGA TCGCTGAGAT AGGTGCCTCA
     1621 CTGATTAAGC ATTGGTAACT GTCAGACCAA GTTTACTCAT ATATACTTTA GATTGATTTA
     1681 AAACTTCATT TTTAATTTAA AAGGATCTAG GTGAAGATCC TTTTTGATAA TCTCATGACC
     1741 AAAATCCCTT AACGTGAGTT TTCGTTCCAC TGAGCGTCAG ACCCCGTAGA AAAGATCAAA
     1801 GGATCTTCTT GAGATCCTTT TTTTCTGCGC GTAATCTGCT GCTTGCAAAC AAAAAAACCA
     1861 CCGCTACCAG CGGTGGTTTG TTTGCCGGAT CAAGAGCTAC CAACTCTTTT TCCGAAGGTA
     1921 ACTGGCTTCA GCAGAGCGCA GATACCAAAT ACTGTCCTTC TAGTGTAGCC GTAGTTAGGC
     1981 CACCACTTCA AGAACTCTGT AGCACCGCCT ACATACCTCG CTCTGCTAAT CCTGTTACCA
     2041 GTGGCTGCTG CCAGTGGCGA TAAGTCGTGT CTTACCGGGT TGGACTCAAG ACGATAGTTA
     2101 CCGGATAAGG CGCAGCGGTC GGGCTGAACG GGGGGTTCGT GCACACAGCC CAGCTTGGAG
     2161 CGAACGACCT ACACCGAACT GAGATACCTA CAGCGTGAGC ATTGAGAAAG CGCCACGCTT
     2221 CCCGAAGGGA GAAAGGCGGA CAGGTATCCG GTAAGCGGCA GGGTCGGAAC AGGAGAGCGC
     2281 ACGAGGGAGC TTCCAGGGGG GAACGCCTGG TATCTTTATA GTCCTGTCGG GTTTCGCCAC
     2341 CTCTGACTTG AGCGTCGATT TTTGTGATGC TCGTCAGGGG GGCCGAGCCT ATGGAAAAAC
     2401 GCCAGCAACG CGGCCTTTTT ACGGTTCCTG GCCTTTTGCT GGCCTTTTGC TCACATGTTC
     2461 TTTCCTGCGT TATCCCCTGA TTCTGTGGAT AACCGTATTA CCGCCTTTGA GTGAGCTGAT
     2521 ACCGCTCGCC GCAGCCGAAC GACCGAGCGC AGCGAGTCAG TGAGCGAGGA AGCGGAAGAG
     2581 CGCCCAATAC GCAAACCGCC TCTCCCCGCG CGTTGGCCGA TTCATTAATG CAGCTGGCAC
     2641 GACAGGTTTC CCGACTGGAA AGCGGGCAGT GAGCGCAACG CAATTAATGT GAGTTACCTC
     2701 ACTCATTAGG CACCCCAGGC TTTACACTTT ATGCTTCCGG CTCCTATGTT GTGTGGAATT
     2761 GTGAGCGGAT AACAATTTCA CACAGGAAAC AGCTATGACC ATGATTACGC CAAGCTCGGA
     2821 ATTAACCCTC ACTAAAGGGA ACAAAAGCTG GGTACCctgt acttccaatc caatttaatt
     2881 aaaattggaa gtggaggacg ggaattcATG GTGAGCAAGG GCGAGGAGGA TAACATGGCC
     2941 ATCATCAAGG AGTTCATGCG CTTCAAGGTG CACATGGAGG GCTCCGTGAA CGGCCACGAG
     3001 TTCGAGATCG AGGGCGAGGG CGAGGGCCGC CCCTACGAGG GCACCCAGAC CGCCAAGCTG
     3061 AAGGTGACCA AGGGTGGCCC CCTGCCCTTC GCCTGGGACA TCCTGTCCCC TCAGTTCATG
     3121 TACGGCTCCA AGGCCTACGT GAAGCACCCC GCCGACATCC CCGACTACTT GAAGCTGTCC
     3181 TTCCCCGAGG GCTTCAAGTG GGAGCGCGTG ATGAACTTCG AGGACGGCGG CGTGGTGACC
     3241 GTGACCCAGG ACTCCTCCCT GCAGGACGGC GAGTTCATCT ACAAGGTGAA GCTGCGCGGC
     3301 ACCAACTTCC CCTCCGACGG CCCCGTAATG CAGAAGAAGA CCATGGGCTG GGAGGCCTCC
     3361 TCCGAGCGGA TGTACCCCGA GGACGGCGCC CTGAAGGGCG AGATCAAGCA GAGGCTGAAG
     3421 CTGAAGGACG GCGGCCACTA CGACGCTGAG GTCAAGACCA CCTACAAGGC CAAGAAGCCC
     3481 GTGCAGCTGC CCGGCGCCTA CAACGTCAAC ATCAAGTTGG ACATCACCTC CCACAACGAG
     3541 GACTACACCA TCGTGGAACA GTACGAACGC GCCGAGGGCC GCCACTCCAC CGGCGGCATG
     3601 GACGAGCTGT ACAAGTAACC CGGGATGCAT CTTCATTTAG TATCTTAGGT CGATAAACTT
     3661 TACTTTATTT GGCGCGCCtg gggaaactaa atatactgaa attcggtaga ttctatatct
     3721 cacgggacag cttttcacac acacttagtt ctatattgcg tcataacttt tgtttttttt
     3781 tgttgcactt tttttctctt atattcaagt aagtggttta gattctctaa gggcgggaat
     3841 atgaattagt ggcaattcaa aggatttaaa cgatcaggcg cctgcacacc aaactctaat
     3901 tcgtacacag catgcccgag gttatagata tagatactgc gaaattattt tcattgtttc
     3961 agttaagaaa taataaaata ttttattata gttattttcc aaatttattt gagatttttg
     4021 tattgaagtt tagccgtcga cATGGTCTTC ACACTCGAAG ATTTCGTTGG GGACTGGCGA
     4081 CAGACAGCCG GCTACAACCT GGACCAAGTC CTTGAACAGG GAGGTGTGTC CAGTTTGTTT
     4141 CAGAATCTCG GGGTGTCCGT AACTCCGATC CAAAGGATTG TCCTGAGCGG TGAAAATGGG
     4201 CTGAAGATCG ACATCCATGT CATCATCCCG TATGAAGGTC TGAGCGGCGA CCAAATGGGC
     4261 CAGATCGAAA AAATTTTTAA GGTGGTGTAC CCTGTGGATG ATCATCACTT TAAGGTGATC
     4321 CTGCACTATG GCACACTGGT AATCGACGGG GTTACGCCGA ACATGATCGA CTATTTCGGA
     4381 CGGCCGTATG AAGGCATCGC CGTGTTCGAC GGCAAAAAGA TCACTGTAAC AGGGACCCTG
     4441 TGGAACGGCA ACAAAATTAT CGACGAGCGC CTGATCAACC CCGACGGCTC CCTGCTGTTC
     4501 CGAGTAACCA TCAACGGAGT GACCGGCTGG CGGCTGTGCG AACGCATTCT GGCGgctagc
     4561 ATGATTGAAC AAGATGGTTT ACACGCTGGT TCTCCCGCCG CTTGGGTCGA AAGACTTTTC
     4621 GGTTATGACT GGGCTCAACA AACCATCGGT TGCTCTGATG CCGCCGTCTT CCGTCTTTCT
     4681 GCTCAAGGTC GTCCTGTTCT TTTCGTCAAG ACCGACCTTT CTGGTGCCCT TAATGAACTT
     4741 CAAGATGAAG CTGCCCGTCT TTCTTGGCTT GCCACCACCG GTGTTCCTTG CGCTGCTGTC
     4801 CTTGACGTTG TCACTGAAGC CGGTAGAGAC TGGCTTCTTT TAGGTGAAGT CCCCGGTCAA
     4861 GATCTTCTTT CTTCTCACCT TGCTCCTGCC GAAAAAGTTT CTATCATGGC TGATGCTATG
     4921 CGTCGTCTTC ATACCCTTGA TCCCGCTACC TGCCCTTTCG ACCACCAAGC CAAACATCGT
     4981 ATCGAACGTG CTCGTACTCG TATGGAAGCC GGTCTTGTCG ATCAAGATGA TCTTGACGAA
     5041 GAACATCAAG GTCTTGCCCC TGCCGAACTT TTCGCCAGAC TTAAGGCCCG TATGCCCGAC
     5101 GGTGAAGATC TTGTCGTCAC CCATGGTGAT GCCTGCTTAC CCAATATCAT GGTTGAAAAT
     5161 GGTCGTTTTT CTGGTTTCAT CGACTGTGGT CGTCTTGGTG TCGCCGACCG TTATCAAGAT
     5221 ATTGCCTTAG CTACCCGTGA TATTGCTGAA GAACTTGGTG GTGAATGGGC TGACCGTTTC
     5281 CTTGTCCTTT ACGGTATCGC CGCTCCCGAT TCTCAACGTA TCGCCTTCTA TCGTCTTCTT
     5341 GACGAATTCT TCTGAcaatt gGTTCGTGGC GTGTAGGATA GTATCGATTA AGTTTTTCTT
     5401 TTTATCTTAA TTACTAGTac caatcaGTTT AAACGCGATG AGCTC
//
