# Supplementary material for: Cryptosporidium modifies intestinal microvilli through an exported virulence factor
Source: Cell Host Microbe. Author manuscript; Available in PMC 2026 Mar 30. (PMC7618952; doi:10.1016/j.chom.2025.04.001)
Supplement: Vector Maps [file EMS213016-supplement-Vector_Maps.zip › Supplementary genbank files/lsfv-mutant-mvp1-ha-nlucneo.gb]

LOCUS       LSFV_mutant_MVP1-HA_Nlu 5754 bp ds-DNA     circular     26-MAR-2025
DEFINITION  .
SOURCE      synthetic DNA construct
  ORGANISM  synthetic DNA construct
COMMENT     Imported using the Genbank importer. File name: New
            Assembly_assembledseq.gb synthetic DNA NEBuilder-generated oligos
            (UPPERCASE = gene-specific, lowercase = overlap) 5SRPvector_fwd:
            CAATTGGTTCGTGGCGTG 5SRPvector_fwd 3'Tm: 64.7  3'Ta: 64.2
            5SRPvector_rev: GGCTAAACTTCAATACAAAAATCTCAAATAAATTTG 5SRPvector_rev
            3'Tm: 63.2  3'Ta: 64.2 NlucNeo_fwd:
            ttttgtattgaagtttagccATGGTCTTCACACTCGAAG NlucNeo_fwd 3'Tm: 61.3
            3'Ta: 60.1 NlucNeo_rev: tacacgccacgaaccaattgTCAGAAGAATTCGTCAAGAAG
            NlucNeo_rev 3'Tm: 59.1  3'Ta: 60.1
FEATURES             Location/Qualifiers
     misc_feature    43..71
                     /label="AmpR promoter"
     misc_feature    113..973
                     /label="AmpR-BLA"
     rep_origin      1068..1750
                     /label="ColE1 origin"
     misc_feature    2192..2599
                     /label="5'MVP1"
     misc_feature    2600..3176
                     /label="MVP1"
     CDS             2600..3268
                     /label="Translation 2600-3268"
                     /translation="MKFLSNLSIISILAVIAVFYSFTSTESDLASSSYYEAAAAKVKCGGGFCKRLRRALCCCSGGEEEEQPEMVIGNPTDFQHLHSGGLQMRDSDGRLTSRIPSLGTSGPDFSNEGYQSGDEDNNEGNDDTSSVTSSSSSSSSSSSSSSSSSSSSSSSSSSGSSSSGSSSSGSSSSGSSSSSSPPVNGNEYDTKLPRYPYDVPDYAGYPYDVPDYAYPYDVPDYA*"
     CDS             3176..3265
                     /label="3xHA"
     misc_feature    3275..3320
                     /label="3'ALDO cgd1_3020"
     misc_feature    3329..3685
                     /label="5'ENO cgd5_1960"
     misc_feature    3686..4198
                     /label="Nluc"
     misc_feature    4205..4999
                     /label="NeoR"
     misc_feature    5006..5056
                     /label="3'ENO cgd5_1960"
ORIGIN
        1 aaatgtgcgc ggaaccccta tttgtttatt tttctaaata cattcaaata tgtatccgct
       61 catgagacaa taaccctgat aaatgcttca ataatattga aaaaggaaga gtatgagtat
      121 tcaacatttc cgtgtcgccc ttattccctt ttttgcggca ttttgccttc ctgtttttgc
      181 tcacccagaa acgctggtga aagtaaaaga tgctgaagat cagttgggtg cacgagtggg
      241 ttacatcgaa ctggatctca acagcggtaa gatccttgag agttttcgcc ccgaagaacg
      301 ttttccaatg atgagcactt ttaaagttct gctatgtggc gcggtattat cccgtattga
      361 cgccgggcaa gagcaactcg gtcgccgcat acactattct cagaatgact tggttgagta
      421 ctcaccagtc acagaaaagc atcttacgga tggcatgaca gtaagagaat tatgcagtgc
      481 tgccataagc atgagtgata acactgcggc caacttactt ctgacaacga tcggaggacc
      541 gaaggagcta accgcttttt ttcacaacat gggggatcat gtaactcgcc ttgatcgttg
      601 ggaaccggag ctgaatgaag ccataccaaa cgacgagcgt gacaccacga tgcctgtagc
      661 aatggcaaca acgttgcgca aactattaac tggcgaacta cttactctag cttcccggca
      721 acaattaata gactggatgg aggcggataa agttgcagga ccacttctgc gctcggccct
      781 tccggctggc tggtttattg ctgataaatc tggagccggt gagcgtgggt ctcgcggtat
      841 cattgcagca ctggggccag atggtaagcc ctcccgtatc gtagttatct acacgacggg
      901 cagtcaggca actatggatg aacgaaatag acagatcgct gagataggtg cctcactgat
      961 taagcattgg taactgtcag accaagttta ctcatatata ctttagattg atttaaaact
     1021 tcatttttaa tttaaaagga tctaggtgaa gatccttttt gataatctca tgaccaaaat
     1081 cccttaacgt gagttttcgt tccactgagc gtcagacccc gtagaaaaga tcaaaggatc
     1141 ttcttgagat cctttttttc tgcgcgtaat ctgctgcttg caaacaaaaa aaccaccgct
     1201 accagcggtg gtttgtttgc cggatcaaga gctaccaact ctttttccga aggtaactgg
     1261 cttcagcaga gcgcagatac caaatactgt ccttctagtg tagccgtagt taggccacca
     1321 cttcaagaac tctgtagcac cgcctacata cctcgctctg ctaatcctgt taccagtggc
     1381 tgctgccagt ggcgataagt cgtgtcttac cgggttggac tcaagacgat agttaccgga
     1441 taaggcgcag cggtcgggct gaacgggggg ttcgtgcaca cagcccagct tggagcgaac
     1501 gacctacacc gaactgagat acctacagcg tgagcattga gaaagcgcca cgcttcccga
     1561 agggagaaag gcggacaggt atccggtaag cggcagggtc ggaacaggag agcgcacgag
     1621 ggagcttcca ggggggaacg cctggtatct ttatagtcct gtcgggtttc gccacctctg
     1681 acttgagcgt cgatttttgt gatgctcgtc aggggggccg agcctatgga aaaacgccag
     1741 caacgcggcc tttttacggt tcctggcctt ttgctggcct tttgctcaca tgttctttcc
     1801 tgcgttatcc cctgattctg tggataaccg tattaccgcc tttgagtgag ctgataccgc
     1861 tcgccgcagc cgaacgaccg agcgcagcga gtcagtgagc gaggaagcgg aagagcgccc
     1921 aatacgcaaa ccgcctctcc ccgcgcgttg gccgattcat taatgcagct ggcacgacag
     1981 gtttcccgac tggaaagcgg gcagtgagcg caacgcaatt aatgtgagtt acctcactca
     2041 ttaggcaccc caggctttac actttatgct tccggctcct atgttgtgtg gaattgtgag
     2101 cggataacaa tttcacacag gaaacagcta tgaccatgat tacgccaagc tcggaattaa
     2161 ccctcactaa agggaacaaa agctgggtac ctatggatat cttgagtacc tcgcctaatt
     2221 acgatttcaa tcttttcaaa atcaatttca aaaaataaaa agaattaaaa aaagtaataa
     2281 tcagtcaaat tactaagtgc gaattttcat ttgccaaatt ttattcctaa actactgtca
     2341 aaataggacg catttgcatt tccctccacc ctgttttgca ttgccgccat gacgtttttt
     2401 tttgcgatac caccatttaa aggcataagc gggaggcgat actggacgtt gatctattgt
     2461 tattataaca atgggtctat ttacattaac ttcaagcaat atattatcaa ttataagtaa
     2521 tattcactga catgaaactt aataaaagaa tttcctcagt tcaatcactt tttacattgt
     2581 ttttattttt ttcccaaaaa tgaaattttt atcaaatttg tcgattatct caatattggc
     2641 tgttattgct gtcttttaca gctttacttc tactgaatct gatcttgcat caagtagtta
     2701 ctacgaagct gccgcagcga aggttaaatg cggtggtgga ttttgcaaga ggcttagaag
     2761 ggcactttgc tgttgctccg gcggtgaaga agaagagcaa ccagaaatgg taattggtaa
     2821 tccaactgat ttccaacact tacattcagg tggtctacag atgagagact cagatggaag
     2881 acttacttct cgaattccat ctctcggtac ttctggtcct gactttagta atgagggcta
     2941 tcaatcagga gatgaggata acaatgaagg caacgatgac acaagtagtg tgacatcatc
     3001 aagttcatca tcaagttcat catcatcaag ttcctcatca tcaagttcct catcatcaag
     3061 ttcctcatca tcaggttcct catcatcagg ttcctcatca tcaggttcct catcatcagg
     3121 ttcatcatca tcatcatccc ctcctgtaaa tggaaatgaa tatgacacaa aacttcctag
     3181 gtacccgtac gacgtcccgg actacgctgg ctatccctat gatgtgcccg attatgcgta
     3241 tccttacgat gttccagatt atgcctaacc cgggatgcat cttcatttag tatcttaggt
     3301 cgataaactt tactttattt ggcgcgcctg gggaaactaa atatactgaa attcggtaga
     3361 ttctatatct cacgggacag cttttcacac acacttagtt ctatattgcg tcataacttt
     3421 tgtttttttt tgttgcactt tttttctctt atattcaagt aagtggttta gattctctaa
     3481 gggcgggaat atgaattagt ggcaattcaa aggatttaaa cgatcaggcg cctgcacacc
     3541 aaactctaat tcgtacacag catgcccgag gttatagata tagatactgc gaaattattt
     3601 tcattgtttc agttaagaaa taataaaata ttttattata gttattttcc aaatttattt
     3661 gagatttttg tattgaagtt tagccatggt cttcacactc gaagatttcg ttggggactg
     3721 gcgacagaca gccggctaca acctggacca agtccttgaa cagggaggtg tgtccagttt
     3781 gtttcagaat ctcggggtgt ccgtaactcc gatccaaagg attgtcctga gcggtgaaaa
     3841 tgggctgaag atcgacatcc atgtcatcat cccgtatgaa ggtctgagcg gcgaccaaat
     3901 gggccagatc gaaaaaattt ttaaggtggt gtaccctgtg gatgatcatc actttaaggt
     3961 gatcctgcac tatggcacac tggtaatcga cggggttacg ccgaacatga tcgactattt
     4021 cggacggccg tatgaaggca tcgccgtgtt cgacggcaaa aagatcactg taacagggac
     4081 cctgtggaac ggcaacaaaa ttatcgacga gcgcctgatc aaccccgacg gctccctgct
     4141 gttccgagta accatcaacg gagtgaccgg ctggcggctg tgcgaacgca ttctggcggc
     4201 tagcatgatt gaacaagatg gtttacacgc tggttctccc gccgcttggg tcgaaagact
     4261 tttcggttat gactgggctc aacaaaccat cggttgctct gatgccgccg tcttccgtct
     4321 ttctgctcaa ggtcgtcctg ttcttttcgt caagaccgac ctttctggtg cccttaatga
     4381 acttcaagat gaagctgccc gtctttcttg gcttgccacc accggtgttc cttgcgctgc
     4441 tgtccttgac gttgtcactg aagccggtag agactggctt cttttaggtg aagtccccgg
     4501 tcaagatctt ctttcttctc accttgctcc tgccgaaaaa gtttctatca tggctgatgc
     4561 tatgcgtcgt cttcataccc ttgatcccgc tacctgccct ttcgaccacc aagccaaaca
     4621 tcgtatcgaa cgtgctcgta ctcgtatgga agccggtctt gtcgatcaag atgatcttga
     4681 cgaagaacat caaggtcttg cccctgccga acttttcgcc agacttaagg cccgtatgcc
     4741 cgacggtgaa gatcttgtcg tcacccatgg tgatgcctgc ttacccaata tcatggttga
     4801 aaatggtcgt ttttctggtt tcatcgactg tggtcgtctt ggtgtcgccg accgttatca
     4861 agatattgcc ttagctaccc gtgatattgc tgaagaactt ggtggtgaat gggctgaccg
     4921 tttccttgtc ctttacggta tcgccgctcc cgattctcaa cgtatcgcct tctatcgtct
     4981 tcttgacgaa ttcttctgac aattggttcg tggcgtgtag gatagtatcg attaagtttt
     5041 tctttttatc ttaattacta gtaccaatca gtttaaacgc gatgagctcc aattcgccct
     5101 atagtgagtc gtattacaat tcactggccg tcgttttaca acgtcgtgac tgggaaaacc
     5161 ctggcgttac ccaacttaat cgccttgcag cacatccccc cttcgccagc tggcgtaata
     5221 gcgaagaggc ccgcaccgat cgcccttccc aacagttgcg tagcctgaat ggcgaatggg
     5281 nnnnnnnnnn nnnnnnnnnn nnnnnnnnnn nnnnnnnnnn nnnnnnnnnn nnnnnnnnnn
     5341 nnnnnnnnnn nnnnnnnnnn nnnnnnnnnn nnnnnnnnnn nnnnnnnnnn nnnnnnnnnn
     5401 nnnncnnnnn nnnnnnnnnn nnnnnnnnnn nnnnnnnnnn nnnnnnnnnn nnnnnnnnnn
     5461 nnnnnnnnnn nnnnnnnnnn nnnnnnnnnn nnnnnnannn nnnnnnnnnn nnnnnnnnnn
     5521 nnnnnnnnnn nnnnnnnnnn nnnnnncctt tgacgttgga gtccacgttc tttaatagtg
     5581 gactcttgtt ccaaactgga acaacactca accctatctc ggtctattct tttgatttat
     5641 aagggatttt gccgatttcg gcctattggt taaaaaatga gctgatttaa caaaaattta
     5701 acgcgaattt taacaaaata ttaacgttta caatttaggt ggcacttttc gggg
//
