# Supplementary material for: Cryptosporidium modifies intestinal microvilli through an exported virulence factor
Source: Cell Host Microbe. Author manuscript; Available in PMC 2026 Mar 30. (PMC7618952; doi:10.1016/j.chom.2025.04.001)
Supplement: Vector Maps [file EMS213016-supplement-Vector_Maps.zip › Supplementary genbank files/4_10-ha-nlucneo.gb]

LOCUS       4_10-HA_NlucNeo         5658 bp ds-DNA     circular     26-MAR-2025
DEFINITION  .
SOURCE      synthetic DNA construct
  ORGANISM  synthetic DNA construct
COMMENT     Imported using the Genbank importer. File name: New
            Assembly_assembledseq.gb synthetic DNA NEBuilder-generated oligos
            (UPPERCASE = gene-specific, lowercase = overlap) 5SRPvector_fwd:
            CAATTGGTTCGTGGCGTG 5SRPvector_fwd 3'Tm: 64.7  3'Ta: 64.2
            5SRPvector_rev: GGCTAAACTTCAATACAAAAATCTCAAATAAATTTG 5SRPvector_rev
            3'Tm: 63.2  3'Ta: 64.2 NlucNeo_fwd:
            ttttgtattgaagtttagccATGGTCTTCACACTCGAAG NlucNeo_fwd 3'Tm: 61.3
            3'Ta: 60.1 NlucNeo_rev: tacacgccacgaaccaattgTCAGAAGAATTCGTCAAGAAG
            NlucNeo_rev 3'Tm: 59.1  3'Ta: 60.1
FEATURES             Location/Qualifiers
     misc_feature    502..909
                     /label="5'MVP1"
     misc_feature    910..1389
                     /label="cgd4_10"
     CDS             910..1389
                     /translation="MKIFKLHLFISFLFLIFQYPSSISFHSNLLSFSFIKVKSPCCKAMRRIRRRLCCCCCSTSCDSDSEDELNSSSNTSEEQGHSNCQFNPESIDLEVIPPPPPFPAPQAPVESLSFSPPPSQEEIGSSFSSEDPDSLPSLPPPPPPVLPKPRRSVLRRVLNI"
     CDS             1390..1479
                     /label="3xHA"
     CDS             1390..1482
                     /label="Translation 1390-1482"
                     /translation="PRYPYDVPDYAGYPYDVPDYAYPYDVPDYA*"
     misc_feature    1489..1534
                     /label="3'ALDO cgd1_3020"
     misc_feature    1543..1899
                     /label="5'ENO cgd5_1960"
     misc_feature    1900..2412
                     /label="Nluc"
     misc_feature    2419..3213
                     /label="NeoR"
     misc_feature    3220..3270
                     /label="3'ENO cgd5_1960"
     misc_feature    4011..4039
                     /label="AmpR promoter"
     misc_feature    4081..4941
                     /label="AmpR-BLA"
     rep_origin      5036..60
                     /label="ColE1 origin"
ORIGIN
        1 cgatttttgt gatgctcgtc aggggggccg agcctatgga aaaacgccag caacgcggcc
       61 tttttacggt tcctggcctt ttgctggcct tttgctcaca tgttctttcc tgcgttatcc
      121 cctgattctg tggataaccg tattaccgcc tttgagtgag ctgataccgc tcgccgcagc
      181 cgaacgaccg agcgcagcga gtcagtgagc gaggaagcgg aagagcgccc aatacgcaaa
      241 ccgcctctcc ccgcgcgttg gccgattcat taatgcagct ggcacgacag gtttcccgac
      301 tggaaagcgg gcagtgagcg caacgcaatt aatgtgagtt acctcactca ttaggcaccc
      361 caggctttac actttatgct tccggctcct atgttgtgtg gaattgtgag cggataacaa
      421 tttcacacag gaaacagcta tgaccatgat tacgccaagc tcggaattaa ccctcactaa
      481 agggaacaaa agctgggtac ctatggatat cttgagtacc tcgcctaatt acgatttcaa
      541 tcttttcaaa atcaatttca aaaaataaaa agaattaaaa aaagtaataa tcagtcaaat
      601 tactaagtgc gaattttcat ttgccaaatt ttattcctaa actactgtca aaataggacg
      661 catttgcatt tccctccacc ctgttttgca ttgccgccat gacgtttttt tttgcgatac
      721 caccatttaa aggcataagc gggaggcgat actggacgtt gatctattgt tattataaca
      781 atgggtctat ttacattaac ttcaagcaat atattatcaa ttataagtaa tattcactga
      841 catgaaactt aataaaagaa tttcctcagt tcaatcactt tttacattgt ttttattttt
      901 ttcccaaaaA TGAAGATATT CAAGTTGCAC TTGTTCATTT CATTCTTGTT CTTGATATTT
      961 CAGTACCCAT CAAGTATTAG TTTTCATTCA AACTTGTTAT CATTTTCTTT TATTAAGGTA
     1021 AAGAGCCCAT GTTGCAAAGC TATGAGGAGG ATTAGAAGAA GGTTGTGTTG CTGTTGCTGC
     1081 TCAACAAGTT GCGATTCTGA TTCCGAGGAC GAATTGAATT CTTCAAGCAA TACCTCTGAA
     1141 GAACAAGGCC ACTCAAACTG TCAATTTAAT CCTGAATCAA TTGATTTAGA AGTAATACCA
     1201 CCACCACCTC CTTTTCCGGC CCCACAAGCT CCAGTAGAAT CACTTTCTTT CTCACCACCA
     1261 CCTTCACAAG AAGAAATTGG TTCGTCATTT AGTTCTGAAG ATCCAGACTC ACTTCCATCA
     1321 CTTCCACCAC CCCCTCCACC GGTTCTACCA AAGCCCAGAA GATCAGTGTT GAGGAGAGTT
     1381 CTTAACATAc ctaggtaccc gtacgacgtc ccggactacg ctggctatcc ctatgatgtg
     1441 cccgattatg cgtatcctta cgatgttcca gattatgcct aacccgggat gcatcttcat
     1501 ttagtatctt aggtcgataa actttacttt atttggcgcg cctggggaaa ctaaatatac
     1561 tgaaattcgg tagattctat atctcacggg acagcttttc acacacactt agttctatat
     1621 tgcgtcataa cttttgtttt tttttgttgc actttttttc tcttatattc aagtaagtgg
     1681 tttagattct ctaagggcgg gaatatgaat tagtggcaat tcaaaggatt taaacgatca
     1741 ggcgcctgca caccaaactc taattcgtac acagcatgcc cgaggttata gatatagata
     1801 ctgcgaaatt attttcattg tttcagttaa gaaataataa aatattttat tatagttatt
     1861 ttccaaattt atttgagatt tttgtattga agtttagcca tggtcttcac actcgaagat
     1921 ttcgttgggg actggcgaca gacagccggc tacaacctgg accaagtcct tgaacaggga
     1981 ggtgtgtcca gtttgtttca gaatctcggg gtgtccgtaa ctccgatcca aaggattgtc
     2041 ctgagcggtg aaaatgggct gaagatcgac atccatgtca tcatcccgta tgaaggtctg
     2101 agcggcgacc aaatgggcca gatcgaaaaa atttttaagg tggtgtaccc tgtggatgat
     2161 catcacttta aggtgatcct gcactatggc acactggtaa tcgacggggt tacgccgaac
     2221 atgatcgact atttcggacg gccgtatgaa ggcatcgccg tgttcgacgg caaaaagatc
     2281 actgtaacag ggaccctgtg gaacggcaac aaaattatcg acgagcgcct gatcaacccc
     2341 gacggctccc tgctgttccg agtaaccatc aacggagtga ccggctggcg gctgtgcgaa
     2401 cgcattctgg cggctagcat gattgaacaa gatggtttac acgctggttc tcccgccgct
     2461 tgggtcgaaa gacttttcgg ttatgactgg gctcaacaaa ccatcggttg ctctgatgcc
     2521 gccgtcttcc gtctttctgc tcaaggtcgt cctgttcttt tcgtcaagac cgacctttct
     2581 ggtgccctta atgaacttca agatgaagct gcccgtcttt cttggcttgc caccaccggt
     2641 gttccttgcg ctgctgtcct tgacgttgtc actgaagccg gtagagactg gcttctttta
     2701 ggtgaagtcc ccggtcaaga tcttctttct tctcaccttg ctcctgccga aaaagtttct
     2761 atcatggctg atgctatgcg tcgtcttcat acccttgatc ccgctacctg ccctttcgac
     2821 caccaagcca aacatcgtat cgaacgtgct cgtactcgta tggaagccgg tcttgtcgat
     2881 caagatgatc ttgacgaaga acatcaaggt cttgcccctg ccgaactttt cgccagactt
     2941 aaggcccgta tgcccgacgg tgaagatctt gtcgtcaccc atggtgatgc ctgcttaccc
     3001 aatatcatgg ttgaaaatgg tcgtttttct ggtttcatcg actgtggtcg tcttggtgtc
     3061 gccgaccgtt atcaagatat tgccttagct acccgtgata ttgctgaaga acttggtggt
     3121 gaatgggctg accgtttcct tgtcctttac ggtatcgccg ctcccgattc tcaacgtatc
     3181 gccttctatc gtcttcttga cgaattcttc tgacaattgg ttcgtggcgt gtaggatagt
     3241 atcgattaag tttttctttt tatcttaatt actagtacca atcagtttaa acgcgatgag
     3301 ctccaattcg ccctatagtg agtcgtatta caattcactg gccgtcgttt tacaacgtcg
     3361 tgactgggaa aaccctggcg ttacccaact taatcgcctt gcagcacatc cccccttcgc
     3421 cagctggcgt aatagcgaag aggcccgcac cgatcgccct tcccaacagt tgcgtagcct
     3481 gaatggcgaa tgggnnnnnn nnnnnnnnnn nnnnnnnnnn nnnnnnnnnn nnnnnnnnnn
     3541 nnnnnnnnnn nnnnnnnnnn nnnnnnnnnn nnnnnnnnnn nnnnnnnnnn nnnnnnnnnn
     3601 nnnnnnnnnn nnnnnnnncn nnnnnnnnnn nnnnnnnnnn nnnnnnnnnn nnnnnnnnnn
     3661 nnnnnnnnnn nnnnnnnnnn nnnnnnnnnn nnnnnnnnnn nnnnnnnnnn annnnnnnnn
     3721 nnnnnnnnnn nnnnnnnnnn nnnnnnnnnn nnnnnnnnnn cctttgacgt tggagtccac
     3781 gttctttaat agtggactct tgttccaaac tggaacaaca ctcaacccta tctcggtcta
     3841 ttcttttgat ttataaggga ttttgccgat ttcggcctat tggttaaaaa atgagctgat
     3901 ttaacaaaaa tttaacgcga attttaacaa aatattaacg tttacaattt aggtggcact
     3961 tttcggggaa atgtgcgcgg aacccctatt tgtttatttt tctaaataca ttcaaatatg
     4021 tatccgctca tgagacaata accctgataa atgcttcaat aatattgaaa aaggaagagt
     4081 atgagtattc aacatttccg tgtcgccctt attccctttt ttgcggcatt ttgccttcct
     4141 gtttttgctc acccagaaac gctggtgaaa gtaaaagatg ctgaagatca gttgggtgca
     4201 cgagtgggtt acatcgaact ggatctcaac agcggtaaga tccttgagag ttttcgcccc
     4261 gaagaacgtt ttccaatgat gagcactttt aaagttctgc tatgtggcgc ggtattatcc
     4321 cgtattgacg ccgggcaaga gcaactcggt cgccgcatac actattctca gaatgacttg
     4381 gttgagtact caccagtcac agaaaagcat cttacggatg gcatgacagt aagagaatta
     4441 tgcagtgctg ccataagcat gagtgataac actgcggcca acttacttct gacaacgatc
     4501 ggaggaccga aggagctaac cgcttttttt cacaacatgg gggatcatgt aactcgcctt
     4561 gatcgttggg aaccggagct gaatgaagcc ataccaaacg acgagcgtga caccacgatg
     4621 cctgtagcaa tggcaacaac gttgcgcaaa ctattaactg gcgaactact tactctagct
     4681 tcccggcaac aattaataga ctggatggag gcggataaag ttgcaggacc acttctgcgc
     4741 tcggcccttc cggctggctg gtttattgct gataaatctg gagccggtga gcgtgggtct
     4801 cgcggtatca ttgcagcact ggggccagat ggtaagccct cccgtatcgt agttatctac
     4861 acgacgggca gtcaggcaac tatggatgaa cgaaatagac agatcgctga gataggtgcc
     4921 tcactgatta agcattggta actgtcagac caagtttact catatatact ttagattgat
     4981 ttaaaacttc atttttaatt taaaaggatc taggtgaaga tcctttttga taatctcatg
     5041 accaaaatcc cttaacgtga gttttcgttc cactgagcgt cagaccccgt agaaaagatc
     5101 aaaggatctt cttgagatcc tttttttctg cgcgtaatct gctgcttgca aacaaaaaaa
     5161 ccaccgctac cagcggtggt ttgtttgccg gatcaagagc taccaactct ttttccgaag
     5221 gtaactggct tcagcagagc gcagatacca aatactgtcc ttctagtgta gccgtagtta
     5281 ggccaccact tcaagaactc tgtagcaccg cctacatacc tcgctctgct aatcctgtta
     5341 ccagtggctg ctgccagtgg cgataagtcg tgtcttaccg ggttggactc aagacgatag
     5401 ttaccggata aggcgcagcg gtcgggctga acggggggtt cgtgcacaca gcccagcttg
     5461 gagcgaacga cctacaccga actgagatac ctacagcgtg agcattgaga aagcgccacg
     5521 cttcccgaag ggagaaaggc ggacaggtat ccggtaagcg gcagggtcgg aacaggagag
     5581 cgcacgaggg agcttccagg ggggaacgcc tggtatcttt atagtcctgt cgggtttcgc
     5641 cacctctgac ttgagcgt
//
