# Supplementary material for: Cryptosporidium modifies intestinal microvilli through an exported virulence factor
Source: Cell Host Microbe. Author manuscript; Available in PMC 2026 Mar 30. (PMC7618952; doi:10.1016/j.chom.2025.04.001)
Supplement: Vector Maps [file EMS213016-supplement-Vector_Maps.zip › Supplementary genbank files/cplic-3xha.gb]

LOCUS       cpLIC_3xHA              4802 bp ds-DNA     circular     26-MAR-2025
DEFINITION  .
COMMENT     Imported using the Genbank importer. File name:
            I2-cplicx3ha-eno-nluc_neo.gb
FEATURES             Location/Qualifiers
     misc_feature    624..652
                     /label="AmpR promoter"
     misc_feature    694..1554
                     /label="AmpR-BLA"
     rep_origin      1649..2331
                     /label="ColE1 origin"
     misc_feature    2773..2823
                     /label="LIC site"
     CDS             2824..2913
                     /label="3xHA"
     misc_feature    2923..2968
                     /label="3'ALDO cgd1_3020"
     misc_feature    2977..3333
                     /label="5'ENO cgd5_1960"
     misc_feature    3340..3852
                     /label="Nluc"
     misc_feature    3859..4653
                     /label="NeoR"
     misc_feature    4660..4710
                     /label="3'ENO cgd5_1960"
ORIGIN
        1 ACTTAATCGC CTTGCAGCAC ATCCCCCCTT CGCCAGCTGG CGTAATAGCG AAGAGGCCCG
       61 CACCGATCGC CCTTCCCAAC AGTTGCGTAG CCTGAATGGC GAATGGGNNN NNNNNNNNNN
      121 NNNNNNNNNN NNNNNNNNNN NNNNNNNNNN NNNNNNNNNN NNNNNNNNNN NNNNNNNNNN
      181 NNNNNNNNNN NNNNNNNNNN NNNNNNNNNN NNNNNNNNNN NNNNNNNNNN NCNNNNNNNN
      241 NNNNNNNNNN NNNNNNNNNN NNNNNNNNNN NNNNNNNNNN NNNNNNNNNN NNNNNNNNNN
      301 NNNNNNNNNN NNNNNNNNNN NNNANNNNNN NNNNNNNNNN NNNNNNNNNN NNNNNNNNNN
      361 NNNNNNNNNN NNNCCTTTGA CGTTGGAGTC CACGTTCTTT AATAGTGGAC TCTTGTTCCA
      421 AACTGGAACA ACACTCAACC CTATCTCGGT CTATTCTTTT GATTTATAAG GGATTTTGCC
      481 GATTTCGGCC TATTGGTTAA AAAATGAGCT GATTTAACAA AAATTTAACG CGAATTTTAA
      541 CAAAATATTA ACGTTTACAA TTTAGGTGGC ACTTTTCGGG GAAATGTGCG CGGAACCCCT
      601 ATTTGTTTAT TTTTCTAAAT ACATTCAAAT ATGTATCCGC TCATGAGACA ATAACCCTGA
      661 TAAATGCTTC AATAATATTG AAAAAGGAAG AGTATGAGTA TTCAACATTT CCGTGTCGCC
      721 CTTATTCCCT TTTTTGCGGC ATTTTGCCTT CCTGTTTTTG CTCACCCAGA AACGCTGGTG
      781 AAAGTAAAAG ATGCTGAAGA TCAGTTGGGT GCACGAGTGG GTTACATCGA ACTGGATCTC
      841 AACAGCGGTA AGATCCTTGA GAGTTTTCGC CCCGAAGAAC GTTTTCCAAT GATGAGCACT
      901 TTTAAAGTTC TGCTATGTGG CGCGGTATTA TCCCGTATTG ACGCCGGGCA AGAGCAACTC
      961 GGTCGCCGCA TACACTATTC TCAGAATGAC TTGGTTGAGT ACTCACCAGT CACAGAAAAG
     1021 CATCTTACGG ATGGCATGAC AGTAAGAGAA TTATGCAGTG CTGCCATAAG CATGAGTGAT
     1081 AACACTGCGG CCAACTTACT TCTGACAACG ATCGGAGGAC CGAAGGAGCT AACCGCTTTT
     1141 TTTCACAACA TGGGGGATCA TGTAACTCGC CTTGATCGTT GGGAACCGGA GCTGAATGAA
     1201 GCCATACCAA ACGACGAGCG TGACACCACG ATGCCTGTAG CAATGGCAAC AACGTTGCGC
     1261 AAACTATTAA CTGGCGAACT ACTTACTCTA GCTTCCCGGC AACAATTAAT AGACTGGATG
     1321 GAGGCGGATA AAGTTGCAGG ACCACTTCTG CGCTCGGCCC TTCCGGCTGG CTGGTTTATT
     1381 GCTGATAAAT CTGGAGCCGG TGAGCGTGGG TCTCGCGGTA TCATTGCAGC ACTGGGGCCA
     1441 GATGGTAAGC CCTCCCGTAT CGTAGTTATC TACACGACGG GCAGTCAGGC AACTATGGAT
     1501 GAACGAAATA GACAGATCGC TGAGATAGGT GCCTCACTGA TTAAGCATTG GTAACTGTCA
     1561 GACCAAGTTT ACTCATATAT ACTTTAGATT GATTTAAAAC TTCATTTTTA ATTTAAAAGG
     1621 ATCTAGGTGA AGATCCTTTT TGATAATCTC ATGACCAAAA TCCCTTAACG TGAGTTTTCG
     1681 TTCCACTGAG CGTCAGACCC CGTAGAAAAG ATCAAAGGAT CTTCTTGAGA TCCTTTTTTT
     1741 CTGCGCGTAA TCTGCTGCTT GCAAACAAAA AAACCACCGC TACCAGCGGT GGTTTGTTTG
     1801 CCGGATCAAG AGCTACCAAC TCTTTTTCCG AAGGTAACTG GCTTCAGCAG AGCGCAGATA
     1861 CCAAATACTG TCCTTCTAGT GTAGCCGTAG TTAGGCCACC ACTTCAAGAA CTCTGTAGCA
     1921 CCGCCTACAT ACCTCGCTCT GCTAATCCTG TTACCAGTGG CTGCTGCCAG TGGCGATAAG
     1981 TCGTGTCTTA CCGGGTTGGA CTCAAGACGA TAGTTACCGG ATAAGGCGCA GCGGTCGGGC
     2041 TGAACGGGGG GTTCGTGCAC ACAGCCCAGC TTGGAGCGAA CGACCTACAC CGAACTGAGA
     2101 TACCTACAGC GTGAGCATTG AGAAAGCGCC ACGCTTCCCG AAGGGAGAAA GGCGGACAGG
     2161 TATCCGGTAA GCGGCAGGGT CGGAACAGGA GAGCGCACGA GGGAGCTTCC AGGGGGGAAC
     2221 GCCTGGTATC TTTATAGTCC TGTCGGGTTT CGCCACCTCT GACTTGAGCG TCGATTTTTG
     2281 TGATGCTCGT CAGGGGGGCC GAGCCTATGG AAAAACGCCA GCAACGCGGC CTTTTTACGG
     2341 TTCCTGGCCT TTTGCTGGCC TTTTGCTCAC ATGTTCTTTC CTGCGTTATC CCCTGATTCT
     2401 GTGGATAACC GTATTACCGC CTTTGAGTGA GCTGATACCG CTCGCCGCAG CCGAACGACC
     2461 GAGCGCAGCG AGTCAGTGAG CGAGGAAGCG GAAGAGCGCC CAATACGCAA ACCGCCTCTC
     2521 CCCGCGCGTT GGCCGATTCA TTAATGCAGC TGGCACGACA GGTTTCCCGA CTGGAAAGCG
     2581 GGCAGTGAGC GCAACGCAAT TAATGTGAGT TACCTCACTC ATTAGGCACC CCAGGCTTTA
     2641 CACTTTATGC TTCCGGCTCC TATGTTGTGT GGAATTGTGA GCGGATAACA ATTTCACACA
     2701 GGAAACAGCT ATGACCATGA TTACGCCAAG CTCGGAATTA ACCCTCACTA AAGGGAACAA
     2761 AAGCTGGGTA CCctgtactt ccaatccaat ttaattaaaa ttggaagtgg aggacgggaa
     2821 ttcCCTAGGT ACCCGTACGA CGTCCCGGAC TACGCTGGCT ATCCCTATGA TGTGCCCGAT
     2881 TATGCGTATC CTTACGATGT TCCAGATTAT GCCTAACCCG GGATGCATCT TCATTTAGTA
     2941 TCTTAGGTCG ATAAACTTTA CTTTATTTGG CGCGCCtggg gaaactaaat atactgaaat
     3001 tcggtagatt ctatatctca cgggacagct tttcacacac acttagttct atattgcgtc
     3061 ataacttttg tttttttttg ttgcactttt tttctcttat attcaagtaa gtggtttaga
     3121 ttctctaagg gcgggaatat gaattagtgg caattcaaag gatttaaacg atcaggcgcc
     3181 tgcacaccaa actctaattc gtacacagca tgcccgaggt tatagatata gatactgcga
     3241 aattattttc attgtttcag ttaagaaata ataaaatatt ttattatagt tattttccaa
     3301 atttatttga gatttttgta ttgaagttta gccgtcgacA TGGTCTTCAC ACTCGAAGAT
     3361 TTCGTTGGGG ACTGGCGACA GACAGCCGGC TACAACCTGG ACCAAGTCCT TGAACAGGGA
     3421 GGTGTGTCCA GTTTGTTTCA GAATCTCGGG GTGTCCGTAA CTCCGATCCA AAGGATTGTC
     3481 CTGAGCGGTG AAAATGGGCT GAAGATCGAC ATCCATGTCA TCATCCCGTA TGAAGGTCTG
     3541 AGCGGCGACC AAATGGGCCA GATCGAAAAA ATTTTTAAGG TGGTGTACCC TGTGGATGAT
     3601 CATCACTTTA AGGTGATCCT GCACTATGGC ACACTGGTAA TCGACGGGGT TACGCCGAAC
     3661 ATGATCGACT ATTTCGGACG GCCGTATGAA GGCATCGCCG TGTTCGACGG CAAAAAGATC
     3721 ACTGTAACAG GGACCCTGTG GAACGGCAAC AAAATTATCG ACGAGCGCCT GATCAACCCC
     3781 GACGGCTCCC TGCTGTTCCG AGTAACCATC AACGGAGTGA CCGGCTGGCG GCTGTGCGAA
     3841 CGCATTCTGG CGgctagcAT GATTGAACAA GATGGTTTAC ACGCTGGTTC TCCCGCCGCT
     3901 TGGGTCGAAA GACTTTTCGG TTATGACTGG GCTCAACAAA CCATCGGTTG CTCTGATGCC
     3961 GCCGTCTTCC GTCTTTCTGC TCAAGGTCGT CCTGTTCTTT TCGTCAAGAC CGACCTTTCT
     4021 GGTGCCCTTA ATGAACTTCA AGATGAAGCT GCCCGTCTTT CTTGGCTTGC CACCACCGGT
     4081 GTTCCTTGCG CTGCTGTCCT TGACGTTGTC ACTGAAGCCG GTAGAGACTG GCTTCTTTTA
     4141 GGTGAAGTCC CCGGTCAAGA TCTTCTTTCT TCTCACCTTG CTCCTGCCGA AAAAGTTTCT
     4201 ATCATGGCTG ATGCTATGCG TCGTCTTCAT ACCCTTGATC CCGCTACCTG CCCTTTCGAC
     4261 CACCAAGCCA AACATCGTAT CGAACGTGCT CGTACTCGTA TGGAAGCCGG TCTTGTCGAT
     4321 CAAGATGATC TTGACGAAGA ACATCAAGGT CTTGCCCCTG CCGAACTTTT CGCCAGACTT
     4381 AAGGCCCGTA TGCCCGACGG TGAAGATCTT GTCGTCACCC ATGGTGATGC CTGCTTACCC
     4441 AATATCATGG TTGAAAATGG TCGTTTTTCT GGTTTCATCG ACTGTGGTCG TCTTGGTGTC
     4501 GCCGACCGTT ATCAAGATAT TGCCTTAGCT ACCCGTGATA TTGCTGAAGA ACTTGGTGGT
     4561 GAATGGGCTG ACCGTTTCCT TGTCCTTTAC GGTATCGCCG CTCCCGATTC TCAACGTATC
     4621 GCCTTCTATC GTCTTCTTGA CGAATTCTTC TGAcaattgG TTCGTGGCGT GTAGGATAGT
     4681 ATCGATTAAG TTTTTCTTTT TATCTTAATT ACTAGTaCCA ATTCGCCCTA TAGTGAGTCG
     4741 TATTACAATT CACTGGCCGT CGTTTTACAA CGTCGTGACT GGGAAAACCC TGGCGTTACC
     4801 CA
//
