# Supplementary material for: Cryptosporidium modifies intestinal microvilli through an exported virulence factor
Source: Cell Host Microbe. Author manuscript; Available in PMC 2026 Mar 30. (PMC7618952; doi:10.1016/j.chom.2025.04.001)
Supplement: Vector Maps [file EMS213016-supplement-Vector_Maps.zip › Supplementary genbank files/s-mutant-lsfv-point-mutation-mvp1-ha-nlucneo.gb]

LOCUS       S_mutant_(LSFV_point_mu 5754 bp ds-DNA     circular     26-MAR-2025
DEFINITION  .
SOURCE      synthetic DNA construct
  ORGANISM  synthetic DNA construct
COMMENT     Imported using the Genbank importer. File name: New
            Assembly_assembledseq.gb synthetic DNA NEBuilder-generated oligos
            (UPPERCASE = gene-specific, lowercase = overlap) 5SRPvector_fwd:
            CAATTGGTTCGTGGCGTG 5SRPvector_fwd 3'Tm: 64.7  3'Ta: 64.2
            5SRPvector_rev: GGCTAAACTTCAATACAAAAATCTCAAATAAATTTG 5SRPvector_rev
            3'Tm: 63.2  3'Ta: 64.2 NlucNeo_fwd:
            ttttgtattgaagtttagccATGGTCTTCACACTCGAAG NlucNeo_fwd 3'Tm: 61.3
            3'Ta: 60.1 NlucNeo_rev: tacacgccacgaaccaattgTCAGAAGAATTCGTCAAGAAG
            NlucNeo_rev 3'Tm: 59.1  3'Ta: 60.1
FEATURES             Location/Qualifiers
     misc_feature    43..71
                     /label="AmpR promoter"
     misc_feature    113..973
                     /label="AmpR-BLA"
     rep_origin      1068..1750
                     /label="ColE1 origin"
     misc_feature    2192..2599
                     /label="5'MVP1"
     misc_feature    2600..3176
                     /label="MVP1"
     CDS             2600..3268
                     /label="Translation 2600-3268"
                     /translation="MKFLSNLSIISILAVIAVFYSFTSTESDLASSSYYELAFVKVKCGGGFCKRLRRALCCCSGGEEEEQPEMVIGNPTDFQHLHSGGLQMRDSDGRLTSRIPSLGTSGPDFSNEGYQSGDEDNNEGNDDTSSVTSSSSSSSSSSSSSSSSSSSSSSSSSSGSSSSGSSSSGSSSSGSSSSSSPPVNGNEYDTKLPRYPYDVPDYAGYPYDVPDYAYPYDVPDYA*"
     CDS             3176..3265
                     /label="3xHA"
     misc_feature    3275..3320
                     /label="3'ALDO cgd1_3020"
     misc_feature    3329..3685
                     /label="5'ENO cgd5_1960"
     misc_feature    3686..4198
                     /label="Nluc"
     misc_feature    4205..4999
                     /label="NeoR"
     misc_feature    5006..5056
                     /label="3'ENO cgd5_1960"
ORIGIN
        1 aaatgtgcgc ggaaccccta tttgtttatt tttctaaata cattcaaata tgtatccgct
       61 catgagacaa taaccctgat aaatgcttca ataatattga aaaaggaaga gtatgagtat
      121 tcaacatttc cgtgtcgccc ttattccctt ttttgcggca ttttgccttc ctgtttttgc
      181 tcacccagaa acgctggtga aagtaaaaga tgctgaagat cagttgggtg cacgagtggg
      241 ttacatcgaa ctggatctca acagcggtaa gatccttgag agttttcgcc ccgaagaacg
      301 ttttccaatg atgagcactt ttaaagttct gctatgtggc gcggtattat cccgtattga
      361 cgccgggcaa gagcaactcg gtcgccgcat acactattct cagaatgact tggttgagta
      421 ctcaccagtc acagaaaagc atcttacgga tggcatgaca gtaagagaat tatgcagtgc
      481 tgccataagc atgagtgata acactgcggc caacttactt ctgacaacga tcggaggacc
      541 gaaggagcta accgcttttt ttcacaacat gggggatcat gtaactcgcc ttgatcgttg
      601 ggaaccggag ctgaatgaag ccataccaaa cgacgagcgt gacaccacga tgcctgtagc
      661 aatggcaaca acgttgcgca aactattaac tggcgaacta cttactctag cttcccggca
      721 acaattaata gactggatgg aggcggataa agttgcagga ccacttctgc gctcggccct
      781 tccggctggc tggtttattg ctgataaatc tggagccggt gagcgtgggt ctcgcggtat
      841 cattgcagca ctggggccag atggtaagcc ctcccgtatc gtagttatct acacgacggg
      901 cagtcaggca actatggatg aacgaaatag acagatcgct gagataggtg cctcactgat
      961 taagcattgg taactgtcag accaagttta ctcatatata ctttagattg atttaaaact
     1021 tcatttttaa tttaaaagga tctaggtgaa gatccttttt gataatctca tgaccaaaat
     1081 cccttaacgt gagttttcgt tccactgagc gtcagacccc gtagaaaaga tcaaaggatc
     1141 ttcttgagat cctttttttc tgcgcgtaat ctgctgcttg caaacaaaaa aaccaccgct
     1201 accagcggtg gtttgtttgc cggatcaaga gctaccaact ctttttccga aggtaactgg
     1261 cttcagcaga gcgcagatac caaatactgt ccttctagtg tagccgtagt taggccacca
     1321 cttcaagaac tctgtagcac cgcctacata cctcgctctg ctaatcctgt taccagtggc
     1381 tgctgccagt ggcgataagt cgtgtcttac cgggttggac tcaagacgat agttaccgga
     1441 taaggcgcag cggtcgggct gaacgggggg ttcgtgcaca cagcccagct tggagcgaac
     1501 gacctacacc gaactgagat acctacagcg tgagcattga gaaagcgcca cgcttcccga
     1561 agggagaaag gcggacaggt atccggtaag cggcagggtc ggaacaggag agcgcacgag
     1621 ggagcttcca ggggggaacg cctggtatct ttatagtcct gtcgggtttc gccacctctg
     1681 acttgagcgt cgatttttgt gatgctcgtc aggggggccg agcctatgga aaaacgccag
     1741 caacgcggcc tttttacggt tcctggcctt ttgctggcct tttgctcaca tgttctttcc
     1801 tgcgttatcc cctgattctg tggataaccg tattaccgcc tttgagtgag ctgataccgc
     1861 tcgccgcagc cgaacgaccg agcgcagcga gtcagtgagc gaggaagcgg aagagcgccc
     1921 aatacgcaaa ccgcctctcc ccgcgcgttg gccgattcat taatgcagct ggcacgacag
     1981 gtttcccgac tggaaagcgg gcagtgagcg caacgcaatt aatgtgagtt acctcactca
     2041 ttaggcaccc caggctttac actttatgct tccggctcct atgttgtgtg gaattgtgag
     2101 cggataacaa tttcacacag gaaacagcta tgaccatgat tacgccaagc tcggaattaa
     2161 ccctcactaa agggaacaaa agctgggtac ctatggatat cttgagtacc tcgcctaatt
     2221 acgatttcaa tcttttcaaa atcaatttca aaaaataaaa agaattaaaa aaagtaataa
     2281 tcagtcaaat tactaagtgc gaattttcat ttgccaaatt ttattcctaa actactgtca
     2341 aaataggacg catttgcatt tccctccacc ctgttttgca ttgccgccat gacgtttttt
     2401 tttgcgatac caccatttaa aggcataagc gggaggcgat actggacgtt gatctattgt
     2461 tattataaca atgggtctat ttacattaac ttcaagcaat atattatcaa ttataagtaa
     2521 tattcactga catgaaactt aataaaagaa tttcctcagt tcaatcactt tttacattgt
     2581 ttttattttt ttcccaaaaa tgaaattttt atcaaatttg tcgattatct caatattggc
     2641 tgttattgct gtcttttaca gctttacttc tactgaatct gatcttgcat caagtagtta
     2701 ctacgaactt gcctttgtca aggttaaatg cggtggtgga ttttgcaaga ggcttagaag
     2761 ggcactttgc tgttgctccg gcggtgaaga agaagagcaa ccagaaatgg taattggtaa
     2821 tccaactgat ttccaacact tacattcagg tggtctacag atgagagact cagatggaag
     2881 acttacttct cgaattccat ctctcggtac ttctggtcct gactttagta atgagggcta
     2941 tcaatcagga gatgaggata acaatgaagg caacgatgac acaagtagtg tgacatcatc
     3001 aagttcatca tcaagttcat catcatcaag ttcctcatca tcaagttcct catcatcaag
     3061 ttcctcatca tcaggttcct catcatcagg ttcctcatca tcaggttcct catcatcagg
     3121 ttcatcatca tcatcatccc ctcctgtaaa tggaaatgaa tatgacacaa aacttcctag
     3181 gtacccgtac gacgtcccgg actacgctgg ctatccctat gatgtgcccg attatgcgta
     3241 tccttacgat gttccagatt atgcctaacc cgggatgcat cttcatttag tatcttaggt
     3301 cgataaactt tactttattt ggcgcgcctg gggaaactaa atatactgaa attcggtaga
     3361 ttctatatct cacgggacag cttttcacac acacttagtt ctatattgcg tcataacttt
     3421 tgtttttttt tgttgcactt tttttctctt atattcaagt aagtggttta gattctctaa
     3481 gggcgggaat atgaattagt ggcaattcaa aggatttaaa cgatcaggcg cctgcacacc
     3541 aaactctaat tcgtacacag catgcccgag gttatagata tagatactgc gaaattattt
     3601 tcattgtttc agttaagaaa taataaaata ttttattata gttattttcc aaatttattt
     3661 gagatttttg tattgaagtt tagccatggt cttcacactc gaagatttcg ttggggactg
     3721 gcgacagaca gccggctaca acctggacca agtccttgaa cagggaggtg tgtccagttt
     3781 gtttcagaat ctcggggtgt ccgtaactcc gatccaaagg attgtcctga gcggtgaaaa
     3841 tgggctgaag atcgacatcc atgtcatcat cccgtatgaa ggtctgagcg gcgaccaaat
     3901 gggccagatc gaaaaaattt ttaaggtggt gtaccctgtg gatgatcatc actttaaggt
     3961 gatcctgcac tatggcacac tggtaatcga cggggttacg ccgaacatga tcgactattt
     4021 cggacggccg tatgaaggca tcgccgtgtt cgacggcaaa aagatcactg taacagggac
     4081 cctgtggaac ggcaacaaaa ttatcgacga gcgcctgatc aaccccgacg gctccctgct
     4141 gttccgagta accatcaacg gagtgaccgg ctggcggctg tgcgaacgca ttctggcggc
     4201 tagcatgatt gaacaagatg gtttacacgc tggttctccc gccgcttggg tcgaaagact
     4261 tttcggttat gactgggctc aacaaaccat cggttgctct gatgccgccg tcttccgtct
     4321 ttctgctcaa ggtcgtcctg ttcttttcgt caagaccgac ctttctggtg cccttaatga
     4381 acttcaagat gaagctgccc gtctttcttg gcttgccacc accggtgttc cttgcgctgc
     4441 tgtccttgac gttgtcactg aagccggtag agactggctt cttttaggtg aagtccccgg
     4501 tcaagatctt ctttcttctc accttgctcc tgccgaaaaa gtttctatca tggctgatgc
     4561 tatgcgtcgt cttcataccc ttgatcccgc tacctgccct ttcgaccacc aagccaaaca
     4621 tcgtatcgaa cgtgctcgta ctcgtatgga agccggtctt gtcgatcaag atgatcttga
     4681 cgaagaacat caaggtcttg cccctgccga acttttcgcc agacttaagg cccgtatgcc
     4741 cgacggtgaa gatcttgtcg tcacccatgg tgatgcctgc ttacccaata tcatggttga
     4801 aaatggtcgt ttttctggtt tcatcgactg tggtcgtctt ggtgtcgccg accgttatca
     4861 agatattgcc ttagctaccc gtgatattgc tgaagaactt ggtggtgaat gggctgaccg
     4921 tttccttgtc ctttacggta tcgccgctcc cgattctcaa cgtatcgcct tctatcgtct
     4981 tcttgacgaa ttcttctgac aattggttcg tggcgtgtag gatagtatcg attaagtttt
     5041 tctttttatc ttaattacta gtaccaatca gtttaaacgc gatgagctcc aattcgccct
     5101 atagtgagtc gtattacaat tcactggccg tcgttttaca acgtcgtgac tgggaaaacc
     5161 ctggcgttac ccaacttaat cgccttgcag cacatccccc cttcgccagc tggcgtaata
     5221 gcgaagaggc ccgcaccgat cgcccttccc aacagttgcg tagcctgaat ggcgaatggg
     5281 nnnnnnnnnn nnnnnnnnnn nnnnnnnnnn nnnnnnnnnn nnnnnnnnnn nnnnnnnnnn
     5341 nnnnnnnnnn nnnnnnnnnn nnnnnnnnnn nnnnnnnnnn nnnnnnnnnn nnnnnnnnnn
     5401 nnnncnnnnn nnnnnnnnnn nnnnnnnnnn nnnnnnnnnn nnnnnnnnnn nnnnnnnnnn
     5461 nnnnnnnnnn nnnnnnnnnn nnnnnnnnnn nnnnnnannn nnnnnnnnnn nnnnnnnnnn
     5521 nnnnnnnnnn nnnnnnnnnn nnnnnncctt tgacgttgga gtccacgttc tttaatagtg
     5581 gactcttgtt ccaaactgga acaacactca accctatctc ggtctattct tttgatttat
     5641 aagggatttt gccgatttcg gcctattggt taaaaaatga gctgatttaa caaaaattta
     5701 acgcgaattt taacaaaata ttaacgttta caatttaggt ggcacttttc gggg
//
