# Supplementary material for: Cryptosporidium modifies intestinal microvilli through an exported virulence factor
Source: Cell Host Microbe. Author manuscript; Available in PMC 2026 Mar 30. (PMC7618952; doi:10.1016/j.chom.2025.04.001)
Supplement: Vector Maps [file EMS213016-supplement-Vector_Maps.zip › Supplementary genbank files/pcmv-ebp50.gb]

LOCUS       pCMV-EBP50              5739 bp ds-DNA     circular     26-MAR-2025
DEFINITION  .
FEATURES             Location/Qualifiers
ORIGIN
        1 TGTACATTTA TATTGGCTCA TGTCCAATAT GACCGCCATG TTGACATTGA TTATTGACTA
       61 GTTATTAATA GTAATCAATT ACGGGGTCAT TAGTTCATAG CCCATATATG GAGTTCCGCG
      121 TTACATAACT TACGGTAAAT GGCCCGCCTG GCTGACCGCC CAACGACCCC CGCCCATTGA
      181 CGTCAATAAT GACGTATGTT CCCATAGTAA CGCCAATAGG GACTTTCCAT TGACGTCAAT
      241 GGGTGGAGTA TTTACGGTAA ACTGCCCACT TGGCAGTACA TCAAGTGTAT CATATGCCAA
      301 GTCCGCCCCC TATTGACGTC AATGACGGTA AATGGCCCGC CTGGCATTAT GCCCAGTACA
      361 TGACCTTACG GGACTTTCCT ACTTGGCAGT ACATCTACGT ATTAGTCATC GCTATTACCA
      421 TGGTGATGCG GTTTTGGCAG TACACCAATG GGCGTGGATA GCGGTTTGAC TCACGGGGAT
      481 TTCCAAGTCT CCACCCCATT GACGTCAATG GGAGTTTGTT TTGGCACCAA AATCAACGGG
      541 ACTTTCCAAA ATGTCGTAAT AACCCCGCCC CGTTGACGCA AATGGGCGGT AGGCGTGTAC
      601 GGTGGGAGGT CTATATAAGC AGAGCTCGTT TAGTGAACCG TCAGAATTGA TCTACCATGG
      661 ACTACAAAGA CGATGACGAC AAGCTTGCGG CCGCGATGAG CGCGGACGCA GCGGCCGGGG
      721 CGCCCCTGCC CCGGCTCTGC TGCCTGGAGA AGGGTCCGAA CGGCTACGGC TTCCACCTGC
      781 ACGGGGAGAA GGGCAAGTTG GGCCAGTACA TCCGGCTGGT GGAGCCCGGC TCGCCGGCCG
      841 AGAAGGCGGG GCTGCTGGCG GGGGACCGGC TGGTGGAGGT GAACGGCGAA AACGTGGAGA
      901 AGGAGACCCA CCAGCAGGTG GTGAGCCGCA TCCGCGCCGC ACTCAACGCC GTGCGCCTGC
      961 TGGTGGTCGA CCCCGAGACG GACGAGCAGC TGCAGAAGCT CGGCGTCCAG GTCCGAGAGG
     1021 AGCTGCTGCG CGCCCAGGAA GCGCCGGGGC AGGCCGAGCC GCCGGCCGCC GCCGAGGTGC
     1081 AGGGGGCTGG CAACGAAAAT GAGCCTCGCG AGGCCGACAA GAGCCACCCG GAGCAGCGCG
     1141 AGCTTCGGCC TCGGCTCTGT ACCATGAAGA AGGGCCCCAG TGGCTATGGC TTCAACCTGC
     1201 ACAGCGACAA GTCCAAGCCA GGCCAGTTCA TCCGGTCAGT GGACCCAGAC TCCCCGGCTG
     1261 AGGCTTCAGG GCTCCGGGCC CAGGATCGCA TTGTGGAGGT GAACGGGGTC TGCATGGAGG
     1321 GGAAGCAGCA TGGGGACGTG GTGTCCGCCA TCAGGGCTGG CGGGGACGAG ACCAAGCTGC
     1381 TGGTGGTGGA CAGGGAAACT GACGAGTTCT TCAAGAAATG CAGAGTGATC CCATCTCAGG
     1441 AGCACCTGAA TGGTCCCCTG CCTGTGCCCT TCACCAATGG GGAGATACAG AAGGAGAGCA
     1501 GTCGTGAAGC CCTGGCAGAG GCAGCCTTGG AGAGCCCCAG GCCAGCCCTG GTGAGATCCG
     1561 CCTCCAGTGA CACCAGCGAG GAGCTGAATT CCCAAGACAG CCCCCCAAAA CAGGACTCCA
     1621 CAGCGCCCTC GTCTACCTCC TCCTCCGACC CCATCCTAGA CTTCAACATC TCCCTGGCCA
     1681 TGGCCAAAGA GAGGGCCCAC CAGAAACGCA GCAGCAAACG GGCCCCGCAG ATGGACTGGA
     1741 GCAAGAAAAA CGAACTCTTC AGCAACCTCT GAGTTATCGG TACCAGTCGA CTCTAGAGGA
     1801 TCCCGGGTGG CATCCCTGTG ACCCCTCCCC AGTGCCTCTC CTGGCCCTGG AAGTTGCCAC
     1861 TCCAGTGCCC ACCAGCCTTG TCCTAATAAA ATTAAGTTGC ATCATTTTGT CTGACTAGGT
     1921 GTCCTTCTAT AATATTATGG GGTGGAGGGG GGTGGTATGG AGCAAGGGGC AAGTTGGGAA
     1981 GACAACCTGT AGGGCCTGCG GGGTCTATTG GGAACCAAGC TGGAGTGCAG TGGCACAATC
     2041 TTGGCTCACT GCAATCTCCG CCTCCTGGGT TCAAGCGATT CTCCTGCCTC AGCCTCCCGA
     2101 GTTGTTGGGA TTCCAGGCAT GCATGACCAG GCTCAGCTAA TTTTTGTTTT TTTGGTAGAG
     2161 ACGGGGTTTC ACCATATTGG CCAGGCTGGT CTCCAACTCC TAATCTCAGG TGATCTACCC
     2221 ACCTTGGCCT CCCAAATTGC TGGGATTACA GGCGTGAACC ACTGCTCCCT TCCCTGTCCT
     2281 TCTGATTTTA AAATAACTAT ACCAGCAGGA GGACGTCCAG ACACAGCATA GGCTACCTGG
     2341 CCATGCCCAA CCGGTGGGAC ATTTGAGTTG CTTGCTTGGC ACTGTCCTCT CATGCGTTGG
     2401 GTCCACTCAG TAGATGCCTG TTGAATTGGG TACGCGGCCA GCTTGGCTGT GGAATGTGTG
     2461 TCAGTTAGGG TGTGGAAAGT CCCCAGGCTC CCCAGCAGGC AGAAGTATGC AAAGCATGCA
     2521 TCTCAATTAG TCAGCAACCA GGTGTGGAAA GTCCCCAGGC TCCCCAGCAG GCAGAAGTAT
     2581 GCAAAGCATG CATCTCAATT AGTCAGCAAC CATAGTCCCG CCCCTAACTC CGCCCATCCC
     2641 GCCCCTAACT CCGCCCAGTT CCGCCCATTC TCCGCCCCAT GGCTGACTAA TTTTTTTTAT
     2701 TTATGCAGAG GCCGAGGCCG CCTCGGCCTC TGAGCTATTC CAGAAGTAGT GAGGAGGCTT
     2761 TTTTGGAGGC CTAGGCTTTT GCAAAAAGCT CCTCGAGGAA CTGAAAAACC AGAAAGTTAA
     2821 TTCCCTATAG TGAGTCGTAT TAAATTCGTA ATCATGTCAT AGCTGTTTCC TGTGTGAAAT
     2881 TGTTATCCGC TCACAATTCC ACACAACATA CGAGCCGGAA GCATAAAGTG TAAAGCCTGG
     2941 GGTGCCTAAT GAGTGAGCTA ACTCACATTA ATTGCGTTGC GCTCACTGCC CGCTTTCCAG
     3001 TCGGGAAACC TGTCGTGCCA GCTGCATTAA TGAATCGGCC AACGCGCGGG GAGAGGCGGT
     3061 TTGCGTATTG GGCGCTCTTC CGCTTCCTCG CTCACTGACT CGCTGCGCTC GGTCGTTCGG
     3121 CTGCGGCGAG CGGTATCAGC TCACTCAAAG GCGGTAATAC GGTTATCCAC AGAATCAGGG
     3181 GATAACGCAG GAAAGAACAT GTGAGCAAAA GGCCAGCAAA AGGCCAGGAA CCGTAAAAAG
     3241 GCCGCGTTGC TGGCGTTTTT CCATAGGCTC CGCCCCCCTG ACGAGCATCA CAAAAATCGA
     3301 CGCTCAAGTC AGAGGTGGCG AAACCCGACA GGACTATAAA GATACCAGGC GTTTCCCCCT
     3361 GGAAGCTCCC TCGTGCGCTC TCCTGTTCCG ACCCTGCCGC TTACCGGATA CCTGTCCGCC
     3421 TTTCTCCCTT CGGGAAGCGT GGCGCTTTCT CATAGCTCAC GCTGTAGGTA TCTCAGTTCG
     3481 GTGTAGGTCG TTCGCTCCAA GCTGGGCTGT GTGCACGAAC CCCCCGTTCA GCCCGACCGC
     3541 TGCGCCTTAT CCGGTAACTA TCGTCTTGAG TCCAACCCGG TAAGACACGA CTTATCGCCA
     3601 CTGGCAGCAG CCACTGGTAA CAGGATTAGC AGAGCGAGGT ATGTAGGCGG TGCTACAGAG
     3661 TTCTTGAAGT GGTGGCCTAA CTACGGCTAC ACTAGAAGAA CAGTATTTGG TATCTGCGCT
     3721 CTGCTGAAGC CAGTTACCTT CGGAAAAAGA GTTGGTAGCT CTTGATCCGG CAAACAAACC
     3781 ACCGCTGGTA GCGGTGGTTT TTTTGTTTGC AAGCAGCAGA TTACGCGCAG AAAAAAAGGA
     3841 TCTCAAGAAG ATCCTTTGAT CTTTTCTACG GGGTCTGACG CTCAGTGGAA CGAAAACTCA
     3901 CGTTAAGGGA TTTTGGTCAT GAGATTATCA AAAAGGATCT TCACCTAGAT CCTTTTAAAT
     3961 TAAAAATGAA GTTTTAAATC AATCTAAAGT ATATATGAGT AAACTTGGTC TGACAGTTAC
     4021 CAATGCTTAA TCAGTGAGGC ACCTATCTCA GCGATCTGTC TATTTCGTTC ATCCATAGTT
     4081 GCCTGACTCC CCGTCGTGTA GATAACTACG ATACGGGAGG GCTTACCATC TGGCCCCAGT
     4141 GCTGCAATGA TACCGCGAGA CCCACGCTCA CCGGCTCCAG ATTTATCAGC AATAAACCAG
     4201 CCAGCCGGAA GGGCCGAGCG CAGAAGTGGT CCTGCAACTT TATCCGCCTC CATCCAGTCT
     4261 ATTAATTGTT GCCGGGAAGC TAGAGTAAGT AGTTCGCCAG TTAATAGTTT GCGCAACGTT
     4321 GTTGCCATTG CTACAGGCAT CGTGGTGTCA CGCTCGTCGT TTGGTATGGC TTCATTCAGC
     4381 TCCGGTTCCC AACGATCAAG GCGAGTTACA TGATCCCCCA TGTTGTGCAA AAAAGCGGTT
     4441 AGCTCCTTCG GTCCTCCGAT CGTTGTCAGA AGTAAGTTGG CCGCAGTGTT ATCACTCATG
     4501 GTTATGGCAG CACTGCATAA TTCTCTTACT GTCATGCCAT CCGTAAGATG CTTTTCTGTG
     4561 ACTGGTGAGT ACTCAACCAA GTCATTCTGA GAATAGTGTA TGCGGCGACC GAGTTGCTCT
     4621 TGCCCGGCGT CAATACGGGA TAATACCGCG CCACATAGCA GAACTTTAAA AGTGCTCATC
     4681 ATTGGAAAAC GTTCTTCGGG GCGAAAACTC TCAAGGATCT TACCGCTGTT GAGATCCAGT
     4741 TCGATGTAAC CCACTCGTGC ACCCAACTGA TCTTCAGCAT CTTTTACTTT CACCAGCGTT
     4801 TCTGGGTGAG CAAAAACAGG AAGGCAAAAT GCCGCAAAAA AGGGAATAAG GGCGACACGG
     4861 AAATGTTGAA TACTCATACT CTTCCTTTTT CAATATTATT GAAGCATTTA TCAGGGTTAT
     4921 TGTCTCATGA GCGGATACAT ATTTGAATGT ATTTAGAAAA ATAAACAAAT AGGGGTTCCG
     4981 CGCACATTTC CCCGAAAAGT GCCACCTGNN NNNNNNNNNN NNNNNNNNNN NNNNNNNNNN
     5041 NNNNNNNNNN NNNNNNNNNN NNNNNNNNNN NNNNNNNNNN NNNNNNNNNN NNNNNNNNNN
     5101 NNNNNNNNNN NNNNNNNNNN NNNNNNNNNN NNCNNNNNNN NNNNNNNNNN NNNNNNNNNN
     5161 NNNNNNNNNN NNNNNNNNNN NNNNNNNNNN NNNNNNNNNN NNNNNNNNNN NNNNNNNNNN
     5221 NNNNANNNNN NNNNNNNNNN NNNNNNNNNN NNNNNNNNNN NNNNNNNNNN NNNNCCTTTG
     5281 ACGTTGGAGT CCACGTTCTT TAATAGTGGA CTCTTGTTCC AAACTGGAAC AACACTCAAC
     5341 CCTATCTCGG TCTATTCTTT TGATTTATAA GGGATTTTGC CGATTTCGGC CTATTGGTTA
     5401 AAAAATGAGC TGATTTAACA AAAATTTAAC GCGAATTTTA ACAAAATATT AACGCTTACA
     5461 ATTTCCATTC GCCATTCAGG CTGCGCAACT GTTGGGAAGG GCGATCGGTG CGGGCCTCTT
     5521 CGCTATTACG CCAGCTGGCG AAAGGGGGAT GTGCTGCAAG GCGATTAAGT TGGGTAACGC
     5581 CAGGGTTTTC CCAGTCACGA CGTTGTAAAA CGACGGCCAG TGCCAAGCTG ATCTATACAT
     5641 TGAATCAATA TTGGCAATTA GCCATATTAG TCATTGGTTA TATAGCATAA ATCAATATTG
     5701 GCTATTGGCC ATTGCATACG TTGTATCTAT ATCATAATA
//
