# Supplementary material for: Cryptosporidium modifies intestinal microvilli through an exported virulence factor
Source: Cell Host Microbe. Author manuscript; Available in PMC 2026 Mar 30. (PMC7618952; doi:10.1016/j.chom.2025.04.001)
Supplement: Vector Maps [file EMS213016-supplement-Vector_Maps.zip › Supplementary genbank files/rlrr-mutant-mvp1-ha-nlucneo.gb]

LOCUS       RLRR_mutant_MVP1-HA_Nlu 5754 bp ds-DNA     circular     26-MAR-2025
DEFINITION  .
SOURCE      synthetic DNA construct
  ORGANISM  synthetic DNA construct
COMMENT     Imported using the Genbank importer. File name: New
            Assembly_assembledseq.gb synthetic DNA NEBuilder-generated oligos
            (UPPERCASE = gene-specific, lowercase = overlap) 5SRPvector_fwd:
            CAATTGGTTCGTGGCGTG 5SRPvector_fwd 3'Tm: 64.7  3'Ta: 64.2
            5SRPvector_rev: GGCTAAACTTCAATACAAAAATCTCAAATAAATTTG 5SRPvector_rev
            3'Tm: 63.2  3'Ta: 64.2 NlucNeo_fwd:
            ttttgtattgaagtttagccATGGTCTTCACACTCGAAG NlucNeo_fwd 3'Tm: 61.3
            3'Ta: 60.1 NlucNeo_rev: tacacgccacgaaccaattgTCAGAAGAATTCGTCAAGAAG
            NlucNeo_rev 3'Tm: 59.1  3'Ta: 60.1
FEATURES             Location/Qualifiers
     misc_feature    43..71
                     /label="AmpR promoter"
     misc_feature    113..973
                     /label="AmpR-BLA"
     rep_origin      1068..1750
                     /label="ColE1 origin"
     misc_feature    2192..2599
                     /label="5'MVP1"
     misc_feature    2600..3176
                     /label="MVP1"
     CDS             2600..3268
                     /label="Translation 2600-3268"
                     /translation="MKFLSNLSIISILAVIAVFYSFTSTESDLASSSYYELSFVKVKCGGGFCKAAAAALCCCSGGEEEEQPEMVIGNPTDFQHLHSGGLQMRDSDGRLTSRIPSLGTSGPDFSNEGYQSGDEDNNEGNDDTSSVTSSSSSSSSSSSSSSSSSSSSSSSSSSGSSSSGSSSSGSSSSGSSSSSSPPVNGNEYDTKLPRYPYDVPDYAGYPYDVPDYAYPYDVPDYA*"
     CDS             3176..3265
                     /label="3xHA"
     misc_feature    3275..3320
                     /label="3'ALDO cgd1_3020"
     misc_feature    3329..3685
                     /label="5'ENO cgd5_1960"
     misc_feature    3686..4198
                     /label="Nluc"
     misc_feature    4205..4999
                     /label="NeoR"
     misc_feature    5006..5056
                     /label="3'ENO cgd5_1960"
ORIGIN
        1 aaatgtgcgc ggaaccccta tttgtttatt tttctaaata cattcaaata tgtatccgct
       61 catgagacaa taaccctgat aaatgcttca ataatattga aaaaggaaga gtatgagtat
      121 tcaacatttc cgtgtcgccc ttattccctt ttttgcggca ttttgccttc ctgtttttgc
      181 tcacccagaa acgctggtga aagtaaaaga tgctgaagat cagttgggtg cacgagtggg
      241 ttacatcgaa ctggatctca acagcggtaa gatccttgag agttttcgcc ccgaagaacg
      301 ttttccaatg atgagcactt ttaaagttct gctatgtggc gcggtattat cccgtattga
      361 cgccgggcaa gagcaactcg gtcgccgcat acactattct cagaatgact tggttgagta
      421 ctcaccagtc acagaaaagc atcttacgga tggcatgaca gtaagagaat tatgcagtgc
      481 tgccataagc atgagtgata acactgcggc caacttactt ctgacaacga tcggaggacc
      541 gaaggagcta accgcttttt ttcacaacat gggggatcat gtaactcgcc ttgatcgttg
      601 ggaaccggag ctgaatgaag ccataccaaa cgacgagcgt gacaccacga tgcctgtagc
      661 aatggcaaca acgttgcgca aactattaac tggcgaacta cttactctag cttcccggca
      721 acaattaata gactggatgg aggcggataa agttgcagga ccacttctgc gctcggccct
      781 tccggctggc tggtttattg ctgataaatc tggagccggt gagcgtgggt ctcgcggtat
      841 cattgcagca ctggggccag atggtaagcc ctcccgtatc gtagttatct acacgacggg
      901 cagtcaggca actatggatg aacgaaatag acagatcgct gagataggtg cctcactgat
      961 taagcattgg taactgtcag accaagttta ctcatatata ctttagattg atttaaaact
     1021 tcatttttaa tttaaaagga tctaggtgaa gatccttttt gataatctca tgaccaaaat
     1081 cccttaacgt gagttttcgt tccactgagc gtcagacccc gtagaaaaga tcaaaggatc
     1141 ttcttgagat cctttttttc tgcgcgtaat ctgctgcttg caaacaaaaa aaccaccgct
     1201 accagcggtg gtttgtttgc cggatcaaga gctaccaact ctttttccga aggtaactgg
     1261 cttcagcaga gcgcagatac caaatactgt ccttctagtg tagccgtagt taggccacca
     1321 cttcaagaac tctgtagcac cgcctacata cctcgctctg ctaatcctgt taccagtggc
     1381 tgctgccagt ggcgataagt cgtgtcttac cgggttggac tcaagacgat agttaccgga
     1441 taaggcgcag cggtcgggct gaacgggggg ttcgtgcaca cagcccagct tggagcgaac
     1501 gacctacacc gaactgagat acctacagcg tgagcattga gaaagcgcca cgcttcccga
     1561 agggagaaag gcggacaggt atccggtaag cggcagggtc ggaacaggag agcgcacgag
     1621 ggagcttcca ggggggaacg cctggtatct ttatagtcct gtcgggtttc gccacctctg
     1681 acttgagcgt cgatttttgt gatgctcgtc aggggggccg agcctatgga aaaacgccag
     1741 caacgcggcc tttttacggt tcctggcctt ttgctggcct tttgctcaca tgttctttcc
     1801 tgcgttatcc cctgattctg tggataaccg tattaccgcc tttgagtgag ctgataccgc
     1861 tcgccgcagc cgaacgaccg agcgcagcga gtcagtgagc gaggaagcgg aagagcgccc
     1921 aatacgcaaa ccgcctctcc ccgcgcgttg gccgattcat taatgcagct ggcacgacag
     1981 gtttcccgac tggaaagcgg gcagtgagcg caacgcaatt aatgtgagtt acctcactca
     2041 ttaggcaccc caggctttac actttatgct tccggctcct atgttgtgtg gaattgtgag
     2101 cggataacaa tttcacacag gaaacagcta tgaccatgat tacgccaagc tcggaattaa
     2161 ccctcactaa agggaacaaa agctgggtac ctatggatat cttgagtacc tcgcctaatt
     2221 acgatttcaa tcttttcaaa atcaatttca aaaaataaaa agaattaaaa aaagtaataa
     2281 tcagtcaaat tactaagtgc gaattttcat ttgccaaatt ttattcctaa actactgtca
     2341 aaataggacg catttgcatt tccctccacc ctgttttgca ttgccgccat gacgtttttt
     2401 tttgcgatac caccatttaa aggcataagc gggaggcgat actggacgtt gatctattgt
     2461 tattataaca atgggtctat ttacattaac ttcaagcaat atattatcaa ttataagtaa
     2521 tattcactga catgaaactt aataaaagaa tttcctcagt tcaatcactt tttacattgt
     2581 ttttattttt ttcccaaaaa tgaaattttt atcaaatttg tcgattatct caatattggc
     2641 tgttattgct gtcttttaca gctttacttc tactgaatct gatcttgcat caagtagtta
     2701 ctacgaactt tcttttgtca aggttaaatg cggtggtgga ttttgcaagg cggctgccgc
     2761 agcactttgc tgttgctccg gcggtgaaga agaagagcaa ccagaaatgg taattggtaa
     2821 tccaactgat ttccaacact tacattcagg tggtctacag atgagagact cagatggaag
     2881 acttacttct cgaattccat ctctcggtac ttctggtcct gactttagta atgagggcta
     2941 tcaatcagga gatgaggata acaatgaagg caacgatgac acaagtagtg tgacatcatc
     3001 aagttcatca tcaagttcat catcatcaag ttcctcatca tcaagttcct catcatcaag
     3061 ttcctcatca tcaggttcct catcatcagg ttcctcatca tcaggttcct catcatcagg
     3121 ttcatcatca tcatcatccc ctcctgtaaa tggaaatgaa tatgacacaa aacttcctag
     3181 gtacccgtac gacgtcccgg actacgctgg ctatccctat gatgtgcccg attatgcgta
     3241 tccttacgat gttccagatt atgcctaacc cgggatgcat cttcatttag tatcttaggt
     3301 cgataaactt tactttattt ggcgcgcctg gggaaactaa atatactgaa attcggtaga
     3361 ttctatatct cacgggacag cttttcacac acacttagtt ctatattgcg tcataacttt
     3421 tgtttttttt tgttgcactt tttttctctt atattcaagt aagtggttta gattctctaa
     3481 gggcgggaat atgaattagt ggcaattcaa aggatttaaa cgatcaggcg cctgcacacc
     3541 aaactctaat tcgtacacag catgcccgag gttatagata tagatactgc gaaattattt
     3601 tcattgtttc agttaagaaa taataaaata ttttattata gttattttcc aaatttattt
     3661 gagatttttg tattgaagtt tagccatggt cttcacactc gaagatttcg ttggggactg
     3721 gcgacagaca gccggctaca acctggacca agtccttgaa cagggaggtg tgtccagttt
     3781 gtttcagaat ctcggggtgt ccgtaactcc gatccaaagg attgtcctga gcggtgaaaa
     3841 tgggctgaag atcgacatcc atgtcatcat cccgtatgaa ggtctgagcg gcgaccaaat
     3901 gggccagatc gaaaaaattt ttaaggtggt gtaccctgtg gatgatcatc actttaaggt
     3961 gatcctgcac tatggcacac tggtaatcga cggggttacg ccgaacatga tcgactattt
     4021 cggacggccg tatgaaggca tcgccgtgtt cgacggcaaa aagatcactg taacagggac
     4081 cctgtggaac ggcaacaaaa ttatcgacga gcgcctgatc aaccccgacg gctccctgct
     4141 gttccgagta accatcaacg gagtgaccgg ctggcggctg tgcgaacgca ttctggcggc
     4201 tagcatgatt gaacaagatg gtttacacgc tggttctccc gccgcttggg tcgaaagact
     4261 tttcggttat gactgggctc aacaaaccat cggttgctct gatgccgccg tcttccgtct
     4321 ttctgctcaa ggtcgtcctg ttcttttcgt caagaccgac ctttctggtg cccttaatga
     4381 acttcaagat gaagctgccc gtctttcttg gcttgccacc accggtgttc cttgcgctgc
     4441 tgtccttgac gttgtcactg aagccggtag agactggctt cttttaggtg aagtccccgg
     4501 tcaagatctt ctttcttctc accttgctcc tgccgaaaaa gtttctatca tggctgatgc
     4561 tatgcgtcgt cttcataccc ttgatcccgc tacctgccct ttcgaccacc aagccaaaca
     4621 tcgtatcgaa cgtgctcgta ctcgtatgga agccggtctt gtcgatcaag atgatcttga
     4681 cgaagaacat caaggtcttg cccctgccga acttttcgcc agacttaagg cccgtatgcc
     4741 cgacggtgaa gatcttgtcg tcacccatgg tgatgcctgc ttacccaata tcatggttga
     4801 aaatggtcgt ttttctggtt tcatcgactg tggtcgtctt ggtgtcgccg accgttatca
     4861 agatattgcc ttagctaccc gtgatattgc tgaagaactt ggtggtgaat gggctgaccg
     4921 tttccttgtc ctttacggta tcgccgctcc cgattctcaa cgtatcgcct tctatcgtct
     4981 tcttgacgaa ttcttctgac aattggttcg tggcgtgtag gatagtatcg attaagtttt
     5041 tctttttatc ttaattacta gtaccaatca gtttaaacgc gatgagctcc aattcgccct
     5101 atagtgagtc gtattacaat tcactggccg tcgttttaca acgtcgtgac tgggaaaacc
     5161 ctggcgttac ccaacttaat cgccttgcag cacatccccc cttcgccagc tggcgtaata
     5221 gcgaagaggc ccgcaccgat cgcccttccc aacagttgcg tagcctgaat ggcgaatggg
     5281 nnnnnnnnnn nnnnnnnnnn nnnnnnnnnn nnnnnnnnnn nnnnnnnnnn nnnnnnnnnn
     5341 nnnnnnnnnn nnnnnnnnnn nnnnnnnnnn nnnnnnnnnn nnnnnnnnnn nnnnnnnnnn
     5401 nnnncnnnnn nnnnnnnnnn nnnnnnnnnn nnnnnnnnnn nnnnnnnnnn nnnnnnnnnn
     5461 nnnnnnnnnn nnnnnnnnnn nnnnnnnnnn nnnnnnannn nnnnnnnnnn nnnnnnnnnn
     5521 nnnnnnnnnn nnnnnnnnnn nnnnnncctt tgacgttgga gtccacgttc tttaatagtg
     5581 gactcttgtt ccaaactgga acaacactca accctatctc ggtctattct tttgatttat
     5641 aagggatttt gccgatttcg gcctattggt taaaaaatga gctgatttaa caaaaattta
     5701 acgcgaattt taacaaaata ttaacgttta caatttaggt ggcacttttc gggg
//
