# Supplementary material for: Cryptosporidium modifies intestinal microvilli through an exported virulence factor
Source: Cell Host Microbe. Author manuscript; Available in PMC 2026 Mar 30. (PMC7618952; doi:10.1016/j.chom.2025.04.001)
Supplement: Vector Maps [file EMS213016-supplement-Vector_Maps.zip › Supplementary genbank files/f-mutant-lsfv-point-mutation-mvp1-ha-nlucneo.gb]

LOCUS       F_mutant_(LSFV_point_mu 5754 bp ds-DNA     circular     26-MAR-2025
DEFINITION  .
SOURCE      synthetic DNA construct
  ORGANISM  synthetic DNA construct
COMMENT     Imported using the Genbank importer. File name: New
            Assembly_assembledseq.gb synthetic DNA NEBuilder-generated oligos
            (UPPERCASE = gene-specific, lowercase = overlap) 5SRPvector_fwd:
            CAATTGGTTCGTGGCGTG 5SRPvector_fwd 3'Tm: 64.7  3'Ta: 64.2
            5SRPvector_rev: GGCTAAACTTCAATACAAAAATCTCAAATAAATTTG 5SRPvector_rev
            3'Tm: 63.2  3'Ta: 64.2 NlucNeo_fwd:
            ttttgtattgaagtttagccATGGTCTTCACACTCGAAG NlucNeo_fwd 3'Tm: 61.3
            3'Ta: 60.1 NlucNeo_rev: tacacgccacgaaccaattgTCAGAAGAATTCGTCAAGAAG
            NlucNeo_rev 3'Tm: 59.1  3'Ta: 60.1
FEATURES             Location/Qualifiers
     misc_feature    43..71
                     /label="AmpR promoter"
     misc_feature    113..973
                     /label="AmpR-BLA"
     rep_origin      1068..1750
                     /label="ColE1 origin"
     misc_feature    2192..2599
                     /label="5'MVP1"
     misc_feature    2600..3176
                     /label="MVP1"
     CDS             2600..3268
                     /label="Translation 2600-3268"
                     /translation="MKFLSNLSIISILAVIAVFYSFTSTESDLASSSYYELSAVKVKCGGGFCKRLRRALCCCSGGEEEEQPEMVIGNPTDFQHLHSGGLQMRDSDGRLTSRIPSLGTSGPDFSNEGYQSGDEDNNEGNDDTSSVTSSSSSSSSSSSSSSSSSSSSSSSSSSGSSSSGSSSSGSSSSGSSSSSSPPVNGNEYDTKLPRYPYDVPDYAGYPYDVPDYAYPYDVPDYA*"
     CDS             3176..3265
                     /label="3xHA"
     misc_feature    3275..3320
                     /label="3'ALDO cgd1_3020"
     misc_feature    3329..3685
                     /label="5'ENO cgd5_1960"
     misc_feature    3686..4198
                     /label="Nluc"
     misc_feature    4205..4999
                     /label="NeoR"
     misc_feature    5006..5056
                     /label="3'ENO cgd5_1960"
ORIGIN
        1 aaatgtgcgc ggaaccccta tttgtttatt tttctaaata cattcaaata tgtatccgct
       61 catgagacaa taaccctgat aaatgcttca ataatattga aaaaggaaga gtatgagtat
      121 tcaacatttc cgtgtcgccc ttattccctt ttttgcggca ttttgccttc ctgtttttgc
      181 tcacccagaa acgctggtga aagtaaaaga tgctgaagat cagttgggtg cacgagtggg
      241 ttacatcgaa ctggatctca acagcggtaa gatccttgag agttttcgcc ccgaagaacg
      301 ttttccaatg atgagcactt ttaaagttct gctatgtggc gcggtattat cccgtattga
      361 cgccgggcaa gagcaactcg gtcgccgcat acactattct cagaatgact tggttgagta
      421 ctcaccagtc acagaaaagc atcttacgga tggcatgaca gtaagagaat tatgcagtgc
      481 tgccataagc atgagtgata acactgcggc caacttactt ctgacaacga tcggaggacc
      541 gaaggagcta accgcttttt ttcacaacat gggggatcat gtaactcgcc ttgatcgttg
      601 ggaaccggag ctgaatgaag ccataccaaa cgacgagcgt gacaccacga tgcctgtagc
      661 aatggcaaca acgttgcgca aactattaac tggcgaacta cttactctag cttcccggca
      721 acaattaata gactggatgg aggcggataa agttgcagga ccacttctgc gctcggccct
      781 tccggctggc tggtttattg ctgataaatc tggagccggt gagcgtgggt ctcgcggtat
      841 cattgcagca ctggggccag atggtaagcc ctcccgtatc gtagttatct acacgacggg
      901 cagtcaggca actatggatg aacgaaatag acagatcgct gagataggtg cctcactgat
      961 taagcattgg taactgtcag accaagttta ctcatatata ctttagattg atttaaaact
     1021 tcatttttaa tttaaaagga tctaggtgaa gatccttttt gataatctca tgaccaaaat
     1081 cccttaacgt gagttttcgt tccactgagc gtcagacccc gtagaaaaga tcaaaggatc
     1141 ttcttgagat cctttttttc tgcgcgtaat ctgctgcttg caaacaaaaa aaccaccgct
     1201 accagcggtg gtttgtttgc cggatcaaga gctaccaact ctttttccga aggtaactgg
     1261 cttcagcaga gcgcagatac caaatactgt ccttctagtg tagccgtagt taggccacca
     1321 cttcaagaac tctgtagcac cgcctacata cctcgctctg ctaatcctgt taccagtggc
     1381 tgctgccagt ggcgataagt cgtgtcttac cgggttggac tcaagacgat agttaccgga
     1441 taaggcgcag cggtcgggct gaacgggggg ttcgtgcaca cagcccagct tggagcgaac
     1501 gacctacacc gaactgagat acctacagcg tgagcattga gaaagcgcca cgcttcccga
     1561 agggagaaag gcggacaggt atccggtaag cggcagggtc ggaacaggag agcgcacgag
     1621 ggagcttcca ggggggaacg cctggtatct ttatagtcct gtcgggtttc gccacctctg
     1681 acttgagcgt cgatttttgt gatgctcgtc aggggggccg agcctatgga aaaacgccag
     1741 caacgcggcc tttttacggt tcctggcctt ttgctggcct tttgctcaca tgttctttcc
     1801 tgcgttatcc cctgattctg tggataaccg tattaccgcc tttgagtgag ctgataccgc
     1861 tcgccgcagc cgaacgaccg agcgcagcga gtcagtgagc gaggaagcgg aagagcgccc
     1921 aatacgcaaa ccgcctctcc ccgcgcgttg gccgattcat taatgcagct ggcacgacag
     1981 gtttcccgac tggaaagcgg gcagtgagcg caacgcaatt aatgtgagtt acctcactca
     2041 ttaggcaccc caggctttac actttatgct tccggctcct atgttgtgtg gaattgtgag
     2101 cggataacaa tttcacacag gaaacagcta tgaccatgat tacgccaagc tcggaattaa
     2161 ccctcactaa agggaacaaa agctgggtac ctatggatat cttgagtacc tcgcctaatt
     2221 acgatttcaa tcttttcaaa atcaatttca aaaaataaaa agaattaaaa aaagtaataa
     2281 tcagtcaaat tactaagtgc gaattttcat ttgccaaatt ttattcctaa actactgtca
     2341 aaataggacg catttgcatt tccctccacc ctgttttgca ttgccgccat gacgtttttt
     2401 tttgcgatac caccatttaa aggcataagc gggaggcgat actggacgtt gatctattgt
     2461 tattataaca atgggtctat ttacattaac ttcaagcaat atattatcaa ttataagtaa
     2521 tattcactga catgaaactt aataaaagaa tttcctcagt tcaatcactt tttacattgt
     2581 ttttattttt ttcccaaaaa tgaaattttt atcaaatttg tcgattatct caatattggc
     2641 tgttattgct gtcttttaca gctttacttc tactgaatct gatcttgcat caagtagtta
     2701 ctacgaactt tctgccgtca aggttaaatg cggtggtgga ttttgcaaga ggcttagaag
     2761 ggcactttgc tgttgctccg gcggtgaaga agaagagcaa ccagaaatgg taattggtaa
     2821 tccaactgat ttccaacact tacattcagg tggtctacag atgagagact cagatggaag
     2881 acttacttct cgaattccat ctctcggtac ttctggtcct gactttagta atgagggcta
     2941 tcaatcagga gatgaggata acaatgaagg caacgatgac acaagtagtg tgacatcatc
     3001 aagttcatca tcaagttcat catcatcaag ttcctcatca tcaagttcct catcatcaag
     3061 ttcctcatca tcaggttcct catcatcagg ttcctcatca tcaggttcct catcatcagg
     3121 ttcatcatca tcatcatccc ctcctgtaaa tggaaatgaa tatgacacaa aacttcctag
     3181 gtacccgtac gacgtcccgg actacgctgg ctatccctat gatgtgcccg attatgcgta
     3241 tccttacgat gttccagatt atgcctaacc cgggatgcat cttcatttag tatcttaggt
     3301 cgataaactt tactttattt ggcgcgcctg gggaaactaa atatactgaa attcggtaga
     3361 ttctatatct cacgggacag cttttcacac acacttagtt ctatattgcg tcataacttt
     3421 tgtttttttt tgttgcactt tttttctctt atattcaagt aagtggttta gattctctaa
     3481 gggcgggaat atgaattagt ggcaattcaa aggatttaaa cgatcaggcg cctgcacacc
     3541 aaactctaat tcgtacacag catgcccgag gttatagata tagatactgc gaaattattt
     3601 tcattgtttc agttaagaaa taataaaata ttttattata gttattttcc aaatttattt
     3661 gagatttttg tattgaagtt tagccatggt cttcacactc gaagatttcg ttggggactg
     3721 gcgacagaca gccggctaca acctggacca agtccttgaa cagggaggtg tgtccagttt
     3781 gtttcagaat ctcggggtgt ccgtaactcc gatccaaagg attgtcctga gcggtgaaaa
     3841 tgggctgaag atcgacatcc atgtcatcat cccgtatgaa ggtctgagcg gcgaccaaat
     3901 gggccagatc gaaaaaattt ttaaggtggt gtaccctgtg gatgatcatc actttaaggt
     3961 gatcctgcac tatggcacac tggtaatcga cggggttacg ccgaacatga tcgactattt
     4021 cggacggccg tatgaaggca tcgccgtgtt cgacggcaaa aagatcactg taacagggac
     4081 cctgtggaac ggcaacaaaa ttatcgacga gcgcctgatc aaccccgacg gctccctgct
     4141 gttccgagta accatcaacg gagtgaccgg ctggcggctg tgcgaacgca ttctggcggc
     4201 tagcatgatt gaacaagatg gtttacacgc tggttctccc gccgcttggg tcgaaagact
     4261 tttcggttat gactgggctc aacaaaccat cggttgctct gatgccgccg tcttccgtct
     4321 ttctgctcaa ggtcgtcctg ttcttttcgt caagaccgac ctttctggtg cccttaatga
     4381 acttcaagat gaagctgccc gtctttcttg gcttgccacc accggtgttc cttgcgctgc
     4441 tgtccttgac gttgtcactg aagccggtag agactggctt cttttaggtg aagtccccgg
     4501 tcaagatctt ctttcttctc accttgctcc tgccgaaaaa gtttctatca tggctgatgc
     4561 tatgcgtcgt cttcataccc ttgatcccgc tacctgccct ttcgaccacc aagccaaaca
     4621 tcgtatcgaa cgtgctcgta ctcgtatgga agccggtctt gtcgatcaag atgatcttga
     4681 cgaagaacat caaggtcttg cccctgccga acttttcgcc agacttaagg cccgtatgcc
     4741 cgacggtgaa gatcttgtcg tcacccatgg tgatgcctgc ttacccaata tcatggttga
     4801 aaatggtcgt ttttctggtt tcatcgactg tggtcgtctt ggtgtcgccg accgttatca
     4861 agatattgcc ttagctaccc gtgatattgc tgaagaactt ggtggtgaat gggctgaccg
     4921 tttccttgtc ctttacggta tcgccgctcc cgattctcaa cgtatcgcct tctatcgtct
     4981 tcttgacgaa ttcttctgac aattggttcg tggcgtgtag gatagtatcg attaagtttt
     5041 tctttttatc ttaattacta gtaccaatca gtttaaacgc gatgagctcc aattcgccct
     5101 atagtgagtc gtattacaat tcactggccg tcgttttaca acgtcgtgac tgggaaaacc
     5161 ctggcgttac ccaacttaat cgccttgcag cacatccccc cttcgccagc tggcgtaata
     5221 gcgaagaggc ccgcaccgat cgcccttccc aacagttgcg tagcctgaat ggcgaatggg
     5281 nnnnnnnnnn nnnnnnnnnn nnnnnnnnnn nnnnnnnnnn nnnnnnnnnn nnnnnnnnnn
     5341 nnnnnnnnnn nnnnnnnnnn nnnnnnnnnn nnnnnnnnnn nnnnnnnnnn nnnnnnnnnn
     5401 nnnncnnnnn nnnnnnnnnn nnnnnnnnnn nnnnnnnnnn nnnnnnnnnn nnnnnnnnnn
     5461 nnnnnnnnnn nnnnnnnnnn nnnnnnnnnn nnnnnnannn nnnnnnnnnn nnnnnnnnnn
     5521 nnnnnnnnnn nnnnnnnnnn nnnnnncctt tgacgttgga gtccacgttc tttaatagtg
     5581 gactcttgtt ccaaactgga acaacactca accctatctc ggtctattct tttgatttat
     5641 aagggatttt gccgatttcg gcctattggt taaaaaatga gctgatttaa caaaaattta
     5701 acgcgaattt taacaaaata ttaacgttta caatttaggt ggcacttttc gggg
//
