# Supplementary material for: Cryptosporidium modifies intestinal microvilli through an exported virulence factor
Source: Cell Host Microbe. Author manuscript; Available in PMC 2026 Mar 30. (PMC7618952; doi:10.1016/j.chom.2025.04.001)
Supplement: Vector Maps [file EMS213016-supplement-Vector_Maps.zip › Supplementary genbank files/f9-pcdna4to-ha-gfp.gb]

LOCUS       F9_pCDNA4/TO-HA-GFP     5793 bp ds-DNA     linear       26-MAR-2025
DEFINITION  .
FEATURES             Location/Qualifiers
     CDS             76..735
                     /label="AmpR"
     rep_origin      833..1515
                     /label="ColE1 origin"
     misc_feature    complement(833..1515)
                     /label="Col1E1"
     promoter        1821..1851
                     /label="lac promoter"
     rep_origin      complement(3063..3369)
                     /label="F1 ori"
     promoter        complement(4717..4920)
                     /label="CMV promoter"
     promoter        complement(4921..5224)
                     /label="CMV enhancer"
ORIGIN
        1 GTGGGTTACA TCGAACTGGA TCTCAACAGC GGTAAGATCC TTGAGAGTTT TCGCCCCGAA
       61 GAACGTTTTC CAATGATGAG CACTTTTAAA GTTCTGCTAT GTGGCGCGGT ATTATCCCGT
      121 ATTGACGCCG GGCAAGAGCA ACTCGGTCGC CGCATACACT ATTCTCAGAA TGACTTGGTT
      181 GAGTACTCAC CAGTCACAGA AAAGCATCTT ACGGATGGCA TGACAGTAAG AGAATTATGC
      241 AGTGCTGCCA TAACCATGAG TGATAACACT GCGGCCAACT TACTTCTGAC AACGATCGGA
      301 GGACCGAAGG AGCTAACCGC TTTTTTGCAC AACATGGGGG ATCATGTAAC TCGCCTTGAT
      361 CGTTGGGAAC CGGAGCTGAA TGAAGCCATA CCAAACGACG AGCGTGACAC CACGATGCCT
      421 GTAGCAATGG CAACAACGTT GCGCAAACTA TTAACTGGCG AACTACTTAC TCTAGCTTCC
      481 CGGCAACAAT TAATAGACTG GATGGAGGCG GATAAAGTTG CAGGACCACT TCTGCGCTCG
      541 GCCCTTCCGG CTGGCTGGTT TATTGCTGAT AAATCTGGAG CCGGTGAGCG TGGGTCTCGC
      601 GGTATCATTG CAGCACTGGG GCCAGATGGT AAGCCCTCCC GTATCGTAGT TATCTACACG
      661 ACGGGGAGTC AGGCAACTAT GGATGAACGA AATAGACAGA TCGCTGAGAT AGGTGCCTCA
      721 CTGATTAAGC ATTGGTAACT GTCAGACCAA GTTTACTCAT ATATACTTTA GATTGATTTA
      781 AAACTTCATT TTTAATTTAA AAGGATCTAG GTGAAGATCC TTTTTGATAA TCTCATGACC
      841 AAAATCCCTT AACGTGAGTT TTCGTTCCAC TGAGCGTCAG ACCCCGTAGA AAAGATCAAA
      901 GGATCTTCTT GAGATCCTTT TTTTCTGCGC GTAATCTGCT GCTTGCAAAC AAAAAAACCA
      961 CCGCTACCAG CGGTGGTTTG TTTGCCGGAT CAAGAGCTAC CAACTCTTTT TCCGAAGGTA
     1021 ACTGGCTTCA GCAGAGCGCA GATACCAAAT ACTGTTCTTC TAGTGTAGCC GTAGTTAGGC
     1081 CACCACTTCA AGAACTCTGT AGCACCGCCT ACATACCTCG CTCTGCTAAT CCTGTTACCA
     1141 GTGGCTGCTG CCAGTGGCGA TAAGTCGTGT CTTACCGGGT TGGACTCAAG ACGATAGTTA
     1201 CCGGATAAGG CGCAGCGGTC GGGCTGAACG GGGGGTTCGT GCACACAGCC CAGCTTGGAG
     1261 CGAACGACCT ACACCGAACT GAGATACCTA CAGCGTGAGC TATGAGAAAG CGCCACGCTT
     1321 CCCGAAGGGA GAAAGGCGGA CAGGTATCCG GTAAGCGGCA GGGTCGGAAC AGGAGAGCGC
     1381 ACGAGGGAGC TTCCAGGGGG AAACGCCTGG TATCTTTATA GTCCTGTCGG GTTTCGCCAC
     1441 CTCTGACTTG AGCGTCGATT TTTGTGATGC TCGTCAGGGG GGCGGAGCCT ATGGAAAAAC
     1501 GCCAGCAACG CGGCCTTTTT ACGGTTCCTG GCCTTTTGCT GGCCTTTTGC TCACATGTTC
     1561 TTTCCTGCGT TATCCCCTGA TTCTGTGGAT AACCGTATTA CCGCCTTTGA GTGAGCTGAT
     1621 ACCGCTCGCC GCAGCCGAAC GACCGAGCGC AGCGAGTCAG TGAGCGAGGA AGCGGAAGAG
     1681 CGCCCAATAC GCAAACCGCC TCTCCCCGCG CGTTGGCCGA TTCATTAATG CAGCTGGCAC
     1741 GACAGGTTTC CCGACTGGAA AGCGGGCAGT GAGCGCAACG CAATTAATGT GAGTTAGCTC
     1801 ACTCATTAGG CACCCCAGGC TTTACACTTT ATGCTTCCGG CTCGTATGTT GTGTGGAATT
     1861 GTGAGCGGAT AACAATTTCA CACAGGAAAC AGCTATGACC ATGATTACGC CAAGCTCTAG
     1921 CTAGAGGTCG ACGGTATACA GACATGATAA GATACATTGA TGAGTTTGGA CAAACCACAA
     1981 CTAGAATGCA GTGAAAAAAA TGCTTTATTT GTGAAATTTG TGATGCTATT GCTTTATTTG
     2041 TAACCATTAT AAGCTGCAAT AAACAAGTTG GGGTGGGCGA AGAACTCCAG CATGAGATCC
     2101 CCGCGCTGGA GGATCATCCA GCCGGCGTCC CGGAAAACGA TTCCGAAGCC CAACCTTTCA
     2161 TAGAAGGCGG CGGTGGAATC GAAATCTCGT AGCACGTGTC AGTCCTGCTC CTCGGCCACG
     2221 AAGTGCACGC AGTTGCCGGC CGGGTCGCGC AGGGCGAACT CCCGCCCCCA CGGCTGCTCG
     2281 CCGATCTCGG TCATGGCCGG CCCGGAGGCG TCCCGGAAGT TCGTGGACAC GACCTCCGAC
     2341 CACTCGGCGT ACAGCTCGTC CAGGCCGCGC ACCCACACCC AGGCCAGGGT GTTGTCCGGC
     2401 ACCACCTGGT CCTGGACCGC GCTGATGAAC AGGGTCACGT CGTCCCGGAC CACACCGGCG
     2461 AAGTCGTCCT CCACGAAGTC CCGGGAGAAC CCGAGCCGGT CGGTCCAGAA CTCGACCGCT
     2521 CCGGCGACGT CGCGCGCGGT GAGCACCGGA ACGGCACTGG TCAACTTGGC CATGGTTTAG
     2581 TTCCTCACCT TGTCGTATTA TACTATGCCG ATATACTATG CCGATGATTA ATTGTCAACA
     2641 CGTGCTGATC AGATCCGAAA ATGGATATAC AAGCTCCCGG GAGCTTTTTG CAAAAGCCTA
     2701 GGCCTCCAAA AAAGCCTCCT CACTACTTCT GGAATAGCTC AGAGGCAGAG GCGGCCTCGG
     2761 CCTCTGCATA AATAAAAAAA ATTAGTCAGC CATGGGGCGG AGAATGGGCG GAACTGGGCG
     2821 GAGTTAGGGG CGGGATGGGC GGAGTTAGGG GCGGGACTAT GGTTGCTGAC TAATTGAGAT
     2881 GCATGCTTTG CATACTTCTG CCTGCTGGGG AGCCTGGGGA CTTTCCACAC CCTAACTGAC
     2941 ACACATTCCA CAGAATTAAT TCGCGTTAAA TTTTTGTTAA ATCAGCTCAT TTTTTAACCA
     3001 ATAGGCCGAA ATCGGCAAAA TCCCTTATAA ATCAAAAGAA TAGACCGAGA TAGGGTTGAG
     3061 TGTTGTTCCA GTTTGGAACA AGAGTCCACT ATTAAAGAAC GTGGACTCCA ACGTCAAAGG
     3121 NNNNNNNNNN NNNNNNNNNN NNNNNNNNNN NNNNNNNNNN NNNNNNNNNT NNNNNNNNNN
     3181 NNNNNNNNNN NNNNNNNNNN NNNNNNNNNN NNNNNNNNNN NNNNNNNNNN NNNNNNNNNN
     3241 NNNNNNNNNN NNNNNNNNNN NGNNNNNNNN NNNNNNNNNN NNNNNNNNNN NNNNNNNNNN
     3301 NNNNNNNNNN NNNNNNNNNN NNNNNNNNNN NNNNNNNNNN NNNNNNNNNN NNNNNNNNNN
     3361 NNNNNNNNNN NNNNNNNNNN NNNNNNGGGG ATACCCCCTA GAGCCCCAGC TGGTTCTTTC
     3421 CGCCTCAGAA GCCATAGAGC CCACCGCATC CCCAGCATGC CTGCTATTGT CTTCCCAATC
     3481 CTCCCCCTTG CTGTCCTGCC CCACCCCACC CCCCAGAATA GAATGACACC TACTCAGACA
     3541 ATGCGATGCA ATTTCCTCAT TTTATTAGGA AAGGACAGTG GGAGTGGCAC CTTCCAGGGT
     3601 CAAGGAAGGC ACGGGGGAGG GGCAAACAAC AGATGGCTGG CAACTAGAAG GCACAGTCGA
     3661 GGCTGATCAG CGGGTTTTCA CTTGTACAGC TCGTCCATGC CGAGAGTGAT CCCGGCGGCG
     3721 GTCACGAACT CCAGCAGGAC CATGTGATCG CGCTTCTCGT TGGGGTCTTT GCTCAGGGCG
     3781 GACTGGGTGC TCAGGTAGTG GTTGTCGGGC AGCAGCACGG GGCCGTCGCC GATGGGGGTG
     3841 TTCTGCTGGT AGTGGTCGGC GAGCTGCACG CTGCCGTCCT CGATGTTGTG GCGGATCTTG
     3901 AAGTTCACCT TGATGCCGTT CTTCTGCTTG TCGGCCATGA TATAGACGTT GTGGCTGTTG
     3961 TAGTTGTACT CCAGCTTGTG CCCCAGGATG TTGCCGTCCT CCTTGAAGTC GATGCCCTTC
     4021 AGCTCGATGC GGTTCACCAG GGTGTCGCCC TCGAACTTCA CCTCGGCGCG GGTCTTGTAG
     4081 TTGCCGTCGT CCTTGAAGAA GATGGTGCGC TCCTGGACGT AGCCTTCGGG CATGGCGGAC
     4141 TTGAAGAAGT CGTGCTGCTT CATGTGGTCG GGGTAGCGGC TGAAGCACTG CACGCCGTAG
     4201 GTCAGGGTGG TCACGAGGGT GGGCCAGGGC ACGGGCAGCT TGCCGGTGGT GCAGATGAAC
     4261 TTCAGGGTCA GCTTGCCGTA GGTGGCATCG CCCTCGCCCT CGCCGGACAC GCTGAACTTG
     4321 TGGCCGTTTA CGTCGCCGTC CAGCTCGACC AGGATGGGCA CCACCCCGGT GAACAGCTCC
     4381 TCGCCCTTGC TCACCATGGC GTAGTCGGGC ACGTCGTAGG GGTACATAAA CGCTAGAGTC
     4441 CGGAGGCTGA TCAGCGGGTT TAAACGGGCC CTCTAGACTC GAGCGGCCGC CACTGTGCTG
     4501 GATATCTGCA GAATTCCACC ACACTGGACT AGTGGATCCG AGCTCGGTAC CAAGCTTAAG
     4561 TTTAAACGCT AGAGTCCGGA GGCTGGATCG GTCCCGGTGT CTTCTATGGA GGTCAAAACA
     4621 GCGTGGATGG CGTCTCCAGG CGATCTGACG GTTCACTAAA CGAGCTCGTC GACGATCTCT
     4681 ATCACTGATA GGGAGATCTC TATCACTGAT AGGGAGAGCT CTGCTTATAT AGACCTCCCA
     4741 CCGTACACGC CTACCGCCCA TTTGCGTCAA TGGGGCGGAG TTGTTACGAC ATTTTGGAAA
     4801 GTCCCGTTGA TTTTGGTGCC AAAACAAACT CCCATTGACG TCAATGGGGT GGAGACTTGG
     4861 AAATCCCCGT GAGTCAAACC GCTATCCACG CCCATTGATG TACTGCCAAA ACCGCATCAC
     4921 CATGGTAATA GCGATGACTA ATACGTAGAT GTACTGCCAA GTAGGAAAGT CCCATAAGGT
     4981 CATGTACTGG GCATAATGCC AGGCGGGCCA TTTACCGTCA TTGACGTCAA TAGGGGGCGT
     5041 ACTTGGCATA TGATACACTT GATGTACTGC CAAGTGGGCA GTTTACCGTA AATACTCCAC
     5101 CCATTGACGT CAATGGAAAG TCCCTATTGG CGTTACTATG GGAACATACG TCATTATTGA
     5161 CGTCAATGGG CGGGGGTCGT TGGGCGGTCA GCCAGGCGGG CCATTTACCG TAAGTTATGT
     5221 AACGCGGAAC TCCATATATG GGCTATGAAC TAATGACCCC GTAATTGATT ACTATTAATA
     5281 ACTAGTCAAT AATCAATGTC AACGCGTATA TCTGGCCCGT ACATCGCGAA GCAGCGCAAA
     5341 ACGCCTAACC CTAAGCAGAT TCTTCATGCA ATTGTCGGTC AAGCCTTGCC TTGTTGTAGC
     5401 TTAAATTTTG CTCGCGCACT ACTCAGCGAC CTCCAACACA CAAGCAGGGA GCAGATACTG
     5461 GCTTAACTAT GCGGCATCAG AGCAGATTGT ACTGAGAGTG CACCATAGGG GATCGGGAGA
     5521 TCTCCCGATC CGTCGACGTC AGGTGGCACT TTTCGGGGAA ATGTGCGCGG AACCCCTATT
     5581 TGTTTATTTT TCTAAATACA TTCAAATATG TATCCGCTCA TGAGACAATA ACCCTGATAA
     5641 ATGCTTCAAT AATATTGAAA AAGGAAGAGT ATGAGTATTC AACATTTCCG TGTCGCCCTT
     5701 ATTCCCTTTT TTGCGGCATT TTGCCTTCCT GTTTTTGCTC ACCCAGAAAC GCTGGTGAAA
     5761 GTAAAAGATG CTGAAGATCA GTTGGGTGCA CGA
//
