# Supplementary material for: Cryptosporidium modifies intestinal microvilli through an exported virulence factor
Source: Cell Host Microbe. Author manuscript; Available in PMC 2026 Mar 30. (PMC7618952; doi:10.1016/j.chom.2025.04.001)
Supplement: Vector Maps [file EMS213016-supplement-Vector_Maps.zip › Supplementary genbank files/2_420-ha-nlucneo.gb]

LOCUS       2_420-HA_NlucNeo        5793 bp ds-DNA     circular     26-MAR-2025
DEFINITION  .
SOURCE      synthetic DNA construct
  ORGANISM  synthetic DNA construct
COMMENT     Imported using the Genbank importer. File name: New
            Assembly_assembledseq.gb synthetic DNA NEBuilder-generated oligos
            (UPPERCASE = gene-specific, lowercase = overlap) 5SRPvector_fwd:
            CAATTGGTTCGTGGCGTG 5SRPvector_fwd 3'Tm: 64.7  3'Ta: 64.2
            5SRPvector_rev: GGCTAAACTTCAATACAAAAATCTCAAATAAATTTG 5SRPvector_rev
            3'Tm: 63.2  3'Ta: 64.2 NlucNeo_fwd:
            ttttgtattgaagtttagccATGGTCTTCACACTCGAAG NlucNeo_fwd 3'Tm: 61.3
            3'Ta: 60.1 NlucNeo_rev: tacacgccacgaaccaattgTCAGAAGAATTCGTCAAGAAG
            NlucNeo_rev 3'Tm: 59.1  3'Ta: 60.1
FEATURES             Location/Qualifiers
     misc_feature    502..909
                     /label="5'MVP1"
     misc_feature    910..1524
                     /label=2_420
     CDS             910..1524
                     /translation="MKFLYVFLCLICLLNYTTFNQLGRVDEHSKMSLIKLKSLNLGSSGPSNDEESLKGTGDRPDGTGCNDSSSSSSSLNNPEGDEENDPEGDEGNDPEGDEGNDPNPFAGVSLSSPRPRRRNPWRYGNKGKPTHSNSESDGKLGPFDGANLKSPRLGRRRPRGRGNQGGSSNSGSDSGGDTSQFGDPSPRPPSPYKTTPRCSKLKGRF"
     CDS             1525..1614
                     /label="3xHA"
     CDS             1525..1617
                     /label="Translation 1525-1617"
                     /translation="PRYPYDVPDYAGYPYDVPDYAYPYDVPDYA*"
     misc_feature    1624..1669
                     /label="3'ALDO cgd1_3020"
     misc_feature    1678..2034
                     /label="5'ENO cgd5_1960"
     misc_feature    2035..2547
                     /label="Nluc"
     misc_feature    2554..3348
                     /label="NeoR"
     misc_feature    3355..3405
                     /label="3'ENO cgd5_1960"
     misc_feature    4146..4174
                     /label="AmpR promoter"
     misc_feature    4216..5076
                     /label="AmpR-BLA"
     rep_origin      5171..60
                     /label="ColE1 origin"
ORIGIN
        1 cgatttttgt gatgctcgtc aggggggccg agcctatgga aaaacgccag caacgcggcc
       61 tttttacggt tcctggcctt ttgctggcct tttgctcaca tgttctttcc tgcgttatcc
      121 cctgattctg tggataaccg tattaccgcc tttgagtgag ctgataccgc tcgccgcagc
      181 cgaacgaccg agcgcagcga gtcagtgagc gaggaagcgg aagagcgccc aatacgcaaa
      241 ccgcctctcc ccgcgcgttg gccgattcat taatgcagct ggcacgacag gtttcccgac
      301 tggaaagcgg gcagtgagcg caacgcaatt aatgtgagtt acctcactca ttaggcaccc
      361 caggctttac actttatgct tccggctcct atgttgtgtg gaattgtgag cggataacaa
      421 tttcacacag gaaacagcta tgaccatgat tacgccaagc tcggaattaa ccctcactaa
      481 agggaacaaa agctgggtac ctatggatat cttgagtacc tcgcctaatt acgatttcaa
      541 tcttttcaaa atcaatttca aaaaataaaa agaattaaaa aaagtaataa tcagtcaaat
      601 tactaagtgc gaattttcat ttgccaaatt ttattcctaa actactgtca aaataggacg
      661 catttgcatt tccctccacc ctgttttgca ttgccgccat gacgtttttt tttgcgatac
      721 caccatttaa aggcataagc gggaggcgat actggacgtt gatctattgt tattataaca
      781 atgggtctat ttacattaac ttcaagcaat atattatcaa ttataagtaa tattcactga
      841 catgaaactt aataaaagaa tttcctcagt tcaatcactt tttacattgt ttttattttt
      901 ttcccaaaaA TGAAGTTTTT ATATGTGTTT CTATGTTTAA TTTGTTTATT GAATTATACC
      961 ACATTCAATC AGCTTGGCAG AGTTGACGAA CATTCAAAAA TGTCATTGAT TAAACTGAAA
     1021 TCGTTGAATT TAGGCTCTAG TGGTCCTTCA AATGATGAAG AAAGCCTTAA AGGTACAGGA
     1081 GATCGTCCAG ATGGAACAGG TTGTAATGAC TCTTCTAGTT CATCCTCATC CTTAAATAAC
     1141 CCTGAAGGAG ACGAAGAAAA TGACCCTGAA GGAGACGAGG GAAATGACCC TGAAGGAGAC
     1201 GAGGGAAATG ACCCGAATCC ATTTGCTGGA GTAAGTTTAA GTTCTCCACG CCCTCGCAGA
     1261 AGGAACCCGT GGAGATACGG AAATAAAGGA AAGCCCACAC ATTCTAACTC TGAAAGTGAT
     1321 GGAAAATTAG GCCCATTTGA TGGAGCAAAC TTAAAATCTC CGCGCCTTGG AAGAAGGAGA
     1381 CCACGGGGAA GAGGAAATCA AGGTGGTTCC TCAAACTCTG GCTCTGATTC TGGAGGAGAT
     1441 ACAAGTCAAT TTGGTGATCC ATCCCCAAGA CCACCGAGCC CTTATAAAAC AACTCCAAGG
     1501 TGTAGTAAAT TGAAAGGAAG ATTTcctagg tacccgtacg acgtcccgga ctacgctggc
     1561 tatccctatg atgtgcccga ttatgcgtat ccttacgatg ttccagatta tgcctaaccc
     1621 gggatgcatc ttcatttagt atcttaggtc gataaacttt actttatttg gcgcgcctgg
     1681 ggaaactaaa tatactgaaa ttcggtagat tctatatctc acgggacagc ttttcacaca
     1741 cacttagttc tatattgcgt cataactttt gttttttttt gttgcacttt ttttctctta
     1801 tattcaagta agtggtttag attctctaag ggcgggaata tgaattagtg gcaattcaaa
     1861 ggatttaaac gatcaggcgc ctgcacacca aactctaatt cgtacacagc atgcccgagg
     1921 ttatagatat agatactgcg aaattatttt cattgtttca gttaagaaat aataaaatat
     1981 tttattatag ttattttcca aatttatttg agatttttgt attgaagttt agccatggtc
     2041 ttcacactcg aagatttcgt tggggactgg cgacagacag ccggctacaa cctggaccaa
     2101 gtccttgaac agggaggtgt gtccagtttg tttcagaatc tcggggtgtc cgtaactccg
     2161 atccaaagga ttgtcctgag cggtgaaaat gggctgaaga tcgacatcca tgtcatcatc
     2221 ccgtatgaag gtctgagcgg cgaccaaatg ggccagatcg aaaaaatttt taaggtggtg
     2281 taccctgtgg atgatcatca ctttaaggtg atcctgcact atggcacact ggtaatcgac
     2341 ggggttacgc cgaacatgat cgactatttc ggacggccgt atgaaggcat cgccgtgttc
     2401 gacggcaaaa agatcactgt aacagggacc ctgtggaacg gcaacaaaat tatcgacgag
     2461 cgcctgatca accccgacgg ctccctgctg ttccgagtaa ccatcaacgg agtgaccggc
     2521 tggcggctgt gcgaacgcat tctggcggct agcatgattg aacaagatgg tttacacgct
     2581 ggttctcccg ccgcttgggt cgaaagactt ttcggttatg actgggctca acaaaccatc
     2641 ggttgctctg atgccgccgt cttccgtctt tctgctcaag gtcgtcctgt tcttttcgtc
     2701 aagaccgacc tttctggtgc ccttaatgaa cttcaagatg aagctgcccg tctttcttgg
     2761 cttgccacca ccggtgttcc ttgcgctgct gtccttgacg ttgtcactga agccggtaga
     2821 gactggcttc ttttaggtga agtccccggt caagatcttc tttcttctca ccttgctcct
     2881 gccgaaaaag tttctatcat ggctgatgct atgcgtcgtc ttcataccct tgatcccgct
     2941 acctgccctt tcgaccacca agccaaacat cgtatcgaac gtgctcgtac tcgtatggaa
     3001 gccggtcttg tcgatcaaga tgatcttgac gaagaacatc aaggtcttgc ccctgccgaa
     3061 cttttcgcca gacttaaggc ccgtatgccc gacggtgaag atcttgtcgt cacccatggt
     3121 gatgcctgct tacccaatat catggttgaa aatggtcgtt tttctggttt catcgactgt
     3181 ggtcgtcttg gtgtcgccga ccgttatcaa gatattgcct tagctacccg tgatattgct
     3241 gaagaacttg gtggtgaatg ggctgaccgt ttccttgtcc tttacggtat cgccgctccc
     3301 gattctcaac gtatcgcctt ctatcgtctt cttgacgaat tcttctgaca attggttcgt
     3361 ggcgtgtagg atagtatcga ttaagttttt ctttttatct taattactag taccaatcag
     3421 tttaaacgcg atgagctcca attcgcccta tagtgagtcg tattacaatt cactggccgt
     3481 cgttttacaa cgtcgtgact gggaaaaccc tggcgttacc caacttaatc gccttgcagc
     3541 acatcccccc ttcgccagct ggcgtaatag cgaagaggcc cgcaccgatc gcccttccca
     3601 acagttgcgt agcctgaatg gcgaatgggn nnnnnnnnnn nnnnnnnnnn nnnnnnnnnn
     3661 nnnnnnnnnn nnnnnnnnnn nnnnnnnnnn nnnnnnnnnn nnnnnnnnnn nnnnnnnnnn
     3721 nnnnnnnnnn nnnnnnnnnn nnnnnnnnnn nnncnnnnnn nnnnnnnnnn nnnnnnnnnn
     3781 nnnnnnnnnn nnnnnnnnnn nnnnnnnnnn nnnnnnnnnn nnnnnnnnnn nnnnnnnnnn
     3841 nnnnnannnn nnnnnnnnnn nnnnnnnnnn nnnnnnnnnn nnnnnnnnnn nnnnnccttt
     3901 gacgttggag tccacgttct ttaatagtgg actcttgttc caaactggaa caacactcaa
     3961 ccctatctcg gtctattctt ttgatttata agggattttg ccgatttcgg cctattggtt
     4021 aaaaaatgag ctgatttaac aaaaatttaa cgcgaatttt aacaaaatat taacgtttac
     4081 aatttaggtg gcacttttcg gggaaatgtg cgcggaaccc ctatttgttt atttttctaa
     4141 atacattcaa atatgtatcc gctcatgaga caataaccct gataaatgct tcaataatat
     4201 tgaaaaagga agagtatgag tattcaacat ttccgtgtcg cccttattcc cttttttgcg
     4261 gcattttgcc ttcctgtttt tgctcaccca gaaacgctgg tgaaagtaaa agatgctgaa
     4321 gatcagttgg gtgcacgagt gggttacatc gaactggatc tcaacagcgg taagatcctt
     4381 gagagttttc gccccgaaga acgttttcca atgatgagca cttttaaagt tctgctatgt
     4441 ggcgcggtat tatcccgtat tgacgccggg caagagcaac tcggtcgccg catacactat
     4501 tctcagaatg acttggttga gtactcacca gtcacagaaa agcatcttac ggatggcatg
     4561 acagtaagag aattatgcag tgctgccata agcatgagtg ataacactgc ggccaactta
     4621 cttctgacaa cgatcggagg accgaaggag ctaaccgctt tttttcacaa catgggggat
     4681 catgtaactc gccttgatcg ttgggaaccg gagctgaatg aagccatacc aaacgacgag
     4741 cgtgacacca cgatgcctgt agcaatggca acaacgttgc gcaaactatt aactggcgaa
     4801 ctacttactc tagcttcccg gcaacaatta atagactgga tggaggcgga taaagttgca
     4861 ggaccacttc tgcgctcggc ccttccggct ggctggttta ttgctgataa atctggagcc
     4921 ggtgagcgtg ggtctcgcgg tatcattgca gcactggggc cagatggtaa gccctcccgt
     4981 atcgtagtta tctacacgac gggcagtcag gcaactatgg atgaacgaaa tagacagatc
     5041 gctgagatag gtgcctcact gattaagcat tggtaactgt cagaccaagt ttactcatat
     5101 atactttaga ttgatttaaa acttcatttt taatttaaaa ggatctaggt gaagatcctt
     5161 tttgataatc tcatgaccaa aatcccttaa cgtgagtttt cgttccactg agcgtcagac
     5221 cccgtagaaa agatcaaagg atcttcttga gatccttttt ttctgcgcgt aatctgctgc
     5281 ttgcaaacaa aaaaaccacc gctaccagcg gtggtttgtt tgccggatca agagctacca
     5341 actctttttc cgaaggtaac tggcttcagc agagcgcaga taccaaatac tgtccttcta
     5401 gtgtagccgt agttaggcca ccacttcaag aactctgtag caccgcctac atacctcgct
     5461 ctgctaatcc tgttaccagt ggctgctgcc agtggcgata agtcgtgtct taccgggttg
     5521 gactcaagac gatagttacc ggataaggcg cagcggtcgg gctgaacggg gggttcgtgc
     5581 acacagccca gcttggagcg aacgacctac accgaactga gatacctaca gcgtgagcat
     5641 tgagaaagcg ccacgcttcc cgaagggaga aaggcggaca ggtatccggt aagcggcagg
     5701 gtcggaacag gagagcgcac gagggagctt ccagggggga acgcctggta tctttatagt
     5761 cctgtcgggt ttcgccacct ctgacttgag cgt
//
