# Supplementary material for: Cryptosporidium modifies intestinal microvilli through an exported virulence factor
Source: Cell Host Microbe. Author manuscript; Available in PMC 2026 Mar 30. (PMC7618952; doi:10.1016/j.chom.2025.04.001)
Supplement: Vector Maps [file EMS213016-supplement-Vector_Maps.zip › Supplementary genbank files/2_450-ha-nlucneo.gb]

LOCUS       2_450-HA_NlucNeo        5724 bp ds-DNA     circular     26-MAR-2025
DEFINITION  .
SOURCE      synthetic DNA construct
  ORGANISM  synthetic DNA construct
COMMENT     Imported using the Genbank importer. File name: New
            Assembly_assembledseq.gb synthetic DNA NEBuilder-generated oligos
            (UPPERCASE = gene-specific, lowercase = overlap) 5SRPvector_fwd:
            CAATTGGTTCGTGGCGTG 5SRPvector_fwd 3'Tm: 64.7  3'Ta: 64.2
            5SRPvector_rev: GGCTAAACTTCAATACAAAAATCTCAAATAAATTTG 5SRPvector_rev
            3'Tm: 63.2  3'Ta: 64.2 NlucNeo_fwd:
            ttttgtattgaagtttagccATGGTCTTCACACTCGAAG NlucNeo_fwd 3'Tm: 61.3
            3'Ta: 60.1 NlucNeo_rev: tacacgccacgaaccaattgTCAGAAGAATTCGTCAAGAAG
            NlucNeo_rev 3'Tm: 59.1  3'Ta: 60.1
FEATURES             Location/Qualifiers
     misc_feature    502..909
                     /label="5'MVP1"
     misc_feature    910..1455
                     /label="cgd2_450"
     CDS             910..1455
                     /translation="MNTVKLNFIPLVLCLAFLSNFLGIHDQILSLNTHVDHSLIKLSSPRRFLRRLCCCCSSSCSSDDSCCSSSSNRGSIEIGNPTQPKHVWSVTGYYGGFGEEMPTEPPRTQEGDGGNEQSEESEKKSSCCSSSSCKSKKLKLNNGDSNGDSNNDGNSGGNGGRGGPPNPYAGYTGSSNPTFTTD"
     CDS             1456..1545
                     /label="3xHA"
     CDS             1456..1548
                     /label="Translation 1456-1548"
                     /translation="PRYPYDVPDYAGYPYDVPDYAYPYDVPDYA*"
     misc_feature    1555..1600
                     /label="3'ALDO cgd1_3020"
     misc_feature    1609..1965
                     /label="5'ENO cgd5_1960"
     misc_feature    1966..2478
                     /label="Nluc"
     misc_feature    2485..3279
                     /label="NeoR"
     misc_feature    3286..3336
                     /label="3'ENO cgd5_1960"
     misc_feature    4077..4105
                     /label="AmpR promoter"
     misc_feature    4147..5007
                     /label="AmpR-BLA"
     rep_origin      5102..60
                     /label="ColE1 origin"
ORIGIN
        1 cgatttttgt gatgctcgtc aggggggccg agcctatgga aaaacgccag caacgcggcc
       61 tttttacggt tcctggcctt ttgctggcct tttgctcaca tgttctttcc tgcgttatcc
      121 cctgattctg tggataaccg tattaccgcc tttgagtgag ctgataccgc tcgccgcagc
      181 cgaacgaccg agcgcagcga gtcagtgagc gaggaagcgg aagagcgccc aatacgcaaa
      241 ccgcctctcc ccgcgcgttg gccgattcat taatgcagct ggcacgacag gtttcccgac
      301 tggaaagcgg gcagtgagcg caacgcaatt aatgtgagtt acctcactca ttaggcaccc
      361 caggctttac actttatgct tccggctcct atgttgtgtg gaattgtgag cggataacaa
      421 tttcacacag gaaacagcta tgaccatgat tacgccaagc tcggaattaa ccctcactaa
      481 agggaacaaa agctgggtac ctatggatat cttgagtacc tcgcctaatt acgatttcaa
      541 tcttttcaaa atcaatttca aaaaataaaa agaattaaaa aaagtaataa tcagtcaaat
      601 tactaagtgc gaattttcat ttgccaaatt ttattcctaa actactgtca aaataggacg
      661 catttgcatt tccctccacc ctgttttgca ttgccgccat gacgtttttt tttgcgatac
      721 caccatttaa aggcataagc gggaggcgat actggacgtt gatctattgt tattataaca
      781 atgggtctat ttacattaac ttcaagcaat atattatcaa ttataagtaa tattcactga
      841 catgaaactt aataaaagaa tttcctcagt tcaatcactt tttacattgt ttttattttt
      901 ttcccaaaaA TGAATACAGT AAAGTTAAAT TTTATTCCTC TAGTATTATG TTTGGCTTTT
      961 TTGTCAAATT TCCTTGGAAT CCATGATCAA ATTTTGAGTT TAAATACCCA TGTTGATCAT
     1021 TCTCTTATTA AATTAAGTTC TCCGAGAAGA TTTTTAAGAA GATTATGTTG TTGTTGTTCT
     1081 TCTTCTTGTT CTTCTGATGA TAGTTGCTGC TCAAGTAGTT CTAATCGCGG ATCTATAGAA
     1141 ATTGGAAACC CGACTCAACC TAAACATGTT TGGTCTGTAA CTGGTTATTA CGGAGGATTT
     1201 GGTGAAGAAA TGCCAACAGA ACCACCTAGA ACACAAGAGG GCGATGGAGG TAATGAGCAA
     1261 TCAGAGGAAT CAGAAAAGAA ATCTTCTTGT TGTTCTAGTA GCAGTTGCAA ATCCAAAAAG
     1321 TTGAAATTAA ATAATGGTGA TAGCAATGGT GATAGCAATA ATGATGGCAA TAGTGGTGGT
     1381 AATGGTGGTA GAGGCGGCCC TCCGAATCCA TATGCTGGAT ATACTGGCAG TTCGAACCCC
     1441 ACATTTACTA CGGATcctag gtacccgtac gacgtcccgg actacgctgg ctatccctat
     1501 gatgtgcccg attatgcgta tccttacgat gttccagatt atgcctaacc cgggatgcat
     1561 cttcatttag tatcttaggt cgataaactt tactttattt ggcgcgcctg gggaaactaa
     1621 atatactgaa attcggtaga ttctatatct cacgggacag cttttcacac acacttagtt
     1681 ctatattgcg tcataacttt tgtttttttt tgttgcactt tttttctctt atattcaagt
     1741 aagtggttta gattctctaa gggcgggaat atgaattagt ggcaattcaa aggatttaaa
     1801 cgatcaggcg cctgcacacc aaactctaat tcgtacacag catgcccgag gttatagata
     1861 tagatactgc gaaattattt tcattgtttc agttaagaaa taataaaata ttttattata
     1921 gttattttcc aaatttattt gagatttttg tattgaagtt tagccatggt cttcacactc
     1981 gaagatttcg ttggggactg gcgacagaca gccggctaca acctggacca agtccttgaa
     2041 cagggaggtg tgtccagttt gtttcagaat ctcggggtgt ccgtaactcc gatccaaagg
     2101 attgtcctga gcggtgaaaa tgggctgaag atcgacatcc atgtcatcat cccgtatgaa
     2161 ggtctgagcg gcgaccaaat gggccagatc gaaaaaattt ttaaggtggt gtaccctgtg
     2221 gatgatcatc actttaaggt gatcctgcac tatggcacac tggtaatcga cggggttacg
     2281 ccgaacatga tcgactattt cggacggccg tatgaaggca tcgccgtgtt cgacggcaaa
     2341 aagatcactg taacagggac cctgtggaac ggcaacaaaa ttatcgacga gcgcctgatc
     2401 aaccccgacg gctccctgct gttccgagta accatcaacg gagtgaccgg ctggcggctg
     2461 tgcgaacgca ttctggcggc tagcatgatt gaacaagatg gtttacacgc tggttctccc
     2521 gccgcttggg tcgaaagact tttcggttat gactgggctc aacaaaccat cggttgctct
     2581 gatgccgccg tcttccgtct ttctgctcaa ggtcgtcctg ttcttttcgt caagaccgac
     2641 ctttctggtg cccttaatga acttcaagat gaagctgccc gtctttcttg gcttgccacc
     2701 accggtgttc cttgcgctgc tgtccttgac gttgtcactg aagccggtag agactggctt
     2761 cttttaggtg aagtccccgg tcaagatctt ctttcttctc accttgctcc tgccgaaaaa
     2821 gtttctatca tggctgatgc tatgcgtcgt cttcataccc ttgatcccgc tacctgccct
     2881 ttcgaccacc aagccaaaca tcgtatcgaa cgtgctcgta ctcgtatgga agccggtctt
     2941 gtcgatcaag atgatcttga cgaagaacat caaggtcttg cccctgccga acttttcgcc
     3001 agacttaagg cccgtatgcc cgacggtgaa gatcttgtcg tcacccatgg tgatgcctgc
     3061 ttacccaata tcatggttga aaatggtcgt ttttctggtt tcatcgactg tggtcgtctt
     3121 ggtgtcgccg accgttatca agatattgcc ttagctaccc gtgatattgc tgaagaactt
     3181 ggtggtgaat gggctgaccg tttccttgtc ctttacggta tcgccgctcc cgattctcaa
     3241 cgtatcgcct tctatcgtct tcttgacgaa ttcttctgac aattggttcg tggcgtgtag
     3301 gatagtatcg attaagtttt tctttttatc ttaattacta gtaccaatca gtttaaacgc
     3361 gatgagctcc aattcgccct atagtgagtc gtattacaat tcactggccg tcgttttaca
     3421 acgtcgtgac tgggaaaacc ctggcgttac ccaacttaat cgccttgcag cacatccccc
     3481 cttcgccagc tggcgtaata gcgaagaggc ccgcaccgat cgcccttccc aacagttgcg
     3541 tagcctgaat ggcgaatggg nnnnnnnnnn nnnnnnnnnn nnnnnnnnnn nnnnnnnnnn
     3601 nnnnnnnnnn nnnnnnnnnn nnnnnnnnnn nnnnnnnnnn nnnnnnnnnn nnnnnnnnnn
     3661 nnnnnnnnnn nnnnnnnnnn nnnncnnnnn nnnnnnnnnn nnnnnnnnnn nnnnnnnnnn
     3721 nnnnnnnnnn nnnnnnnnnn nnnnnnnnnn nnnnnnnnnn nnnnnnnnnn nnnnnnannn
     3781 nnnnnnnnnn nnnnnnnnnn nnnnnnnnnn nnnnnnnnnn nnnnnncctt tgacgttgga
     3841 gtccacgttc tttaatagtg gactcttgtt ccaaactgga acaacactca accctatctc
     3901 ggtctattct tttgatttat aagggatttt gccgatttcg gcctattggt taaaaaatga
     3961 gctgatttaa caaaaattta acgcgaattt taacaaaata ttaacgttta caatttaggt
     4021 ggcacttttc ggggaaatgt gcgcggaacc cctatttgtt tatttttcta aatacattca
     4081 aatatgtatc cgctcatgag acaataaccc tgataaatgc ttcaataata ttgaaaaagg
     4141 aagagtatga gtattcaaca tttccgtgtc gcccttattc ccttttttgc ggcattttgc
     4201 cttcctgttt ttgctcaccc agaaacgctg gtgaaagtaa aagatgctga agatcagttg
     4261 ggtgcacgag tgggttacat cgaactggat ctcaacagcg gtaagatcct tgagagtttt
     4321 cgccccgaag aacgttttcc aatgatgagc acttttaaag ttctgctatg tggcgcggta
     4381 ttatcccgta ttgacgccgg gcaagagcaa ctcggtcgcc gcatacacta ttctcagaat
     4441 gacttggttg agtactcacc agtcacagaa aagcatctta cggatggcat gacagtaaga
     4501 gaattatgca gtgctgccat aagcatgagt gataacactg cggccaactt acttctgaca
     4561 acgatcggag gaccgaagga gctaaccgct ttttttcaca acatggggga tcatgtaact
     4621 cgccttgatc gttgggaacc ggagctgaat gaagccatac caaacgacga gcgtgacacc
     4681 acgatgcctg tagcaatggc aacaacgttg cgcaaactat taactggcga actacttact
     4741 ctagcttccc ggcaacaatt aatagactgg atggaggcgg ataaagttgc aggaccactt
     4801 ctgcgctcgg cccttccggc tggctggttt attgctgata aatctggagc cggtgagcgt
     4861 gggtctcgcg gtatcattgc agcactgggg ccagatggta agccctcccg tatcgtagtt
     4921 atctacacga cgggcagtca ggcaactatg gatgaacgaa atagacagat cgctgagata
     4981 ggtgcctcac tgattaagca ttggtaactg tcagaccaag tttactcata tatactttag
     5041 attgatttaa aacttcattt ttaatttaaa aggatctagg tgaagatcct ttttgataat
     5101 ctcatgacca aaatccctta acgtgagttt tcgttccact gagcgtcaga ccccgtagaa
     5161 aagatcaaag gatcttcttg agatcctttt tttctgcgcg taatctgctg cttgcaaaca
     5221 aaaaaaccac cgctaccagc ggtggtttgt ttgccggatc aagagctacc aactcttttt
     5281 ccgaaggtaa ctggcttcag cagagcgcag ataccaaata ctgtccttct agtgtagccg
     5341 tagttaggcc accacttcaa gaactctgta gcaccgccta catacctcgc tctgctaatc
     5401 ctgttaccag tggctgctgc cagtggcgat aagtcgtgtc ttaccgggtt ggactcaaga
     5461 cgatagttac cggataaggc gcagcggtcg ggctgaacgg ggggttcgtg cacacagccc
     5521 agcttggagc gaacgaccta caccgaactg agatacctac agcgtgagca ttgagaaagc
     5581 gccacgcttc ccgaagggag aaaggcggac aggtatccgg taagcggcag ggtcggaaca
     5641 ggagagcgca cgagggagct tccagggggg aacgcctggt atctttatag tcctgtcggg
     5701 tttcgccacc tctgacttga gcgt
//
