# Supplementary material for: Cryptosporidium modifies intestinal microvilli through an exported virulence factor
Source: Cell Host Microbe. Author manuscript; Available in PMC 2026 Mar 30. (PMC7618952; doi:10.1016/j.chom.2025.04.001)
Supplement: Vector Maps [file EMS213016-supplement-Vector_Maps.zip › Supplementary genbank files/l-mutant-lsfv-point-mutation-mvp1-ha-nlucneo.gb]

LOCUS       L_mutant_(LSFV_point_mu 5754 bp ds-DNA     circular     26-MAR-2025
DEFINITION  .
SOURCE      synthetic DNA construct
  ORGANISM  synthetic DNA construct
COMMENT     Imported using the Genbank importer. File name: New
            Assembly_assembledseq.gb synthetic DNA NEBuilder-generated oligos
            (UPPERCASE = gene-specific, lowercase = overlap) 5SRPvector_fwd:
            CAATTGGTTCGTGGCGTG 5SRPvector_fwd 3'Tm: 64.7  3'Ta: 64.2
            5SRPvector_rev: GGCTAAACTTCAATACAAAAATCTCAAATAAATTTG 5SRPvector_rev
            3'Tm: 63.2  3'Ta: 64.2 NlucNeo_fwd:
            ttttgtattgaagtttagccATGGTCTTCACACTCGAAG NlucNeo_fwd 3'Tm: 61.3
            3'Ta: 60.1 NlucNeo_rev: tacacgccacgaaccaattgTCAGAAGAATTCGTCAAGAAG
            NlucNeo_rev 3'Tm: 59.1  3'Ta: 60.1
FEATURES             Location/Qualifiers
     misc_feature    43..71
                     /label="AmpR promoter"
     misc_feature    113..973
                     /label="AmpR-BLA"
     rep_origin      1068..1750
                     /label="ColE1 origin"
     misc_feature    2192..2599
                     /label="5'MVP1"
     misc_feature    2600..3176
                     /label="MVP1"
     CDS             2600..3268
                     /label="Translation 2600-3268"
                     /translation="MKFLSNLSIISILAVIAVFYSFTSTESDLASSSYYEASFVKVKCGGGFCKRLRRALCCCSGGEEEEQPEMVIGNPTDFQHLHSGGLQMRDSDGRLTSRIPSLGTSGPDFSNEGYQSGDEDNNEGNDDTSSVTSSSSSSSSSSSSSSSSSSSSSSSSSSGSSSSGSSSSGSSSSGSSSSSSPPVNGNEYDTKLPRYPYDVPDYAGYPYDVPDYAYPYDVPDYA*"
     CDS             3176..3265
                     /label="3xHA"
     misc_feature    3275..3320
                     /label="3'ALDO cgd1_3020"
     misc_feature    3329..3685
                     /label="5'ENO cgd5_1960"
     misc_feature    3686..4198
                     /label="Nluc"
     misc_feature    4205..4999
                     /label="NeoR"
     misc_feature    5006..5056
                     /label="3'ENO cgd5_1960"
ORIGIN
        1 aaatgtgcgc ggaaccccta tttgtttatt tttctaaata cattcaaata tgtatccgct
       61 catgagacaa taaccctgat aaatgcttca ataatattga aaaaggaaga gtatgagtat
      121 tcaacatttc cgtgtcgccc ttattccctt ttttgcggca ttttgccttc ctgtttttgc
      181 tcacccagaa acgctggtga aagtaaaaga tgctgaagat cagttgggtg cacgagtggg
      241 ttacatcgaa ctggatctca acagcggtaa gatccttgag agttttcgcc ccgaagaacg
      301 ttttccaatg atgagcactt ttaaagttct gctatgtggc gcggtattat cccgtattga
      361 cgccgggcaa gagcaactcg gtcgccgcat acactattct cagaatgact tggttgagta
      421 ctcaccagtc acagaaaagc atcttacgga tggcatgaca gtaagagaat tatgcagtgc
      481 tgccataagc atgagtgata acactgcggc caacttactt ctgacaacga tcggaggacc
      541 gaaggagcta accgcttttt ttcacaacat gggggatcat gtaactcgcc ttgatcgttg
      601 ggaaccggag ctgaatgaag ccataccaaa cgacgagcgt gacaccacga tgcctgtagc
      661 aatggcaaca acgttgcgca aactattaac tggcgaacta cttactctag cttcccggca
      721 acaattaata gactggatgg aggcggataa agttgcagga ccacttctgc gctcggccct
      781 tccggctggc tggtttattg ctgataaatc tggagccggt gagcgtgggt ctcgcggtat
      841 cattgcagca ctggggccag atggtaagcc ctcccgtatc gtagttatct acacgacggg
      901 cagtcaggca actatggatg aacgaaatag acagatcgct gagataggtg cctcactgat
      961 taagcattgg taactgtcag accaagttta ctcatatata ctttagattg atttaaaact
     1021 tcatttttaa tttaaaagga tctaggtgaa gatccttttt gataatctca tgaccaaaat
     1081 cccttaacgt gagttttcgt tccactgagc gtcagacccc gtagaaaaga tcaaaggatc
     1141 ttcttgagat cctttttttc tgcgcgtaat ctgctgcttg caaacaaaaa aaccaccgct
     1201 accagcggtg gtttgtttgc cggatcaaga gctaccaact ctttttccga aggtaactgg
     1261 cttcagcaga gcgcagatac caaatactgt ccttctagtg tagccgtagt taggccacca
     1321 cttcaagaac tctgtagcac cgcctacata cctcgctctg ctaatcctgt taccagtggc
     1381 tgctgccagt ggcgataagt cgtgtcttac cgggttggac tcaagacgat agttaccgga
     1441 taaggcgcag cggtcgggct gaacgggggg ttcgtgcaca cagcccagct tggagcgaac
     1501 gacctacacc gaactgagat acctacagcg tgagcattga gaaagcgcca cgcttcccga
     1561 agggagaaag gcggacaggt atccggtaag cggcagggtc ggaacaggag agcgcacgag
     1621 ggagcttcca ggggggaacg cctggtatct ttatagtcct gtcgggtttc gccacctctg
     1681 acttgagcgt cgatttttgt gatgctcgtc aggggggccg agcctatgga aaaacgccag
     1741 caacgcggcc tttttacggt tcctggcctt ttgctggcct tttgctcaca tgttctttcc
     1801 tgcgttatcc cctgattctg tggataaccg tattaccgcc tttgagtgag ctgataccgc
     1861 tcgccgcagc cgaacgaccg agcgcagcga gtcagtgagc gaggaagcgg aagagcgccc
     1921 aatacgcaaa ccgcctctcc ccgcgcgttg gccgattcat taatgcagct ggcacgacag
     1981 gtttcccgac tggaaagcgg gcagtgagcg caacgcaatt aatgtgagtt acctcactca
     2041 ttaggcaccc caggctttac actttatgct tccggctcct atgttgtgtg gaattgtgag
     2101 cggataacaa tttcacacag gaaacagcta tgaccatgat tacgccaagc tcggaattaa
     2161 ccctcactaa agggaacaaa agctgggtac ctatggatat cttgagtacc tcgcctaatt
     2221 acgatttcaa tcttttcaaa atcaatttca aaaaataaaa agaattaaaa aaagtaataa
     2281 tcagtcaaat tactaagtgc gaattttcat ttgccaaatt ttattcctaa actactgtca
     2341 aaataggacg catttgcatt tccctccacc ctgttttgca ttgccgccat gacgtttttt
     2401 tttgcgatac caccatttaa aggcataagc gggaggcgat actggacgtt gatctattgt
     2461 tattataaca atgggtctat ttacattaac ttcaagcaat atattatcaa ttataagtaa
     2521 tattcactga catgaaactt aataaaagaa tttcctcagt tcaatcactt tttacattgt
     2581 ttttattttt ttcccaaaaa tgaaattttt atcaaatttg tcgattatct caatattggc
     2641 tgttattgct gtcttttaca gctttacttc tactgaatct gatcttgcat caagtagtta
     2701 ctacgaagcc tcttttgtca aggttaaatg cggtggtgga ttttgcaaga ggcttagaag
     2761 ggcactttgc tgttgctccg gcggtgaaga agaagagcaa ccagaaatgg taattggtaa
     2821 tccaactgat ttccaacact tacattcagg tggtctacag atgagagact cagatggaag
     2881 acttacttct cgaattccat ctctcggtac ttctggtcct gactttagta atgagggcta
     2941 tcaatcagga gatgaggata acaatgaagg caacgatgac acaagtagtg tgacatcatc
     3001 aagttcatca tcaagttcat catcatcaag ttcctcatca tcaagttcct catcatcaag
     3061 ttcctcatca tcaggttcct catcatcagg ttcctcatca tcaggttcct catcatcagg
     3121 ttcatcatca tcatcatccc ctcctgtaaa tggaaatgaa tatgacacaa aacttcctag
     3181 gtacccgtac gacgtcccgg actacgctgg ctatccctat gatgtgcccg attatgcgta
     3241 tccttacgat gttccagatt atgcctaacc cgggatgcat cttcatttag tatcttaggt
     3301 cgataaactt tactttattt ggcgcgcctg gggaaactaa atatactgaa attcggtaga
     3361 ttctatatct cacgggacag cttttcacac acacttagtt ctatattgcg tcataacttt
     3421 tgtttttttt tgttgcactt tttttctctt atattcaagt aagtggttta gattctctaa
     3481 gggcgggaat atgaattagt ggcaattcaa aggatttaaa cgatcaggcg cctgcacacc
     3541 aaactctaat tcgtacacag catgcccgag gttatagata tagatactgc gaaattattt
     3601 tcattgtttc agttaagaaa taataaaata ttttattata gttattttcc aaatttattt
     3661 gagatttttg tattgaagtt tagccatggt cttcacactc gaagatttcg ttggggactg
     3721 gcgacagaca gccggctaca acctggacca agtccttgaa cagggaggtg tgtccagttt
     3781 gtttcagaat ctcggggtgt ccgtaactcc gatccaaagg attgtcctga gcggtgaaaa
     3841 tgggctgaag atcgacatcc atgtcatcat cccgtatgaa ggtctgagcg gcgaccaaat
     3901 gggccagatc gaaaaaattt ttaaggtggt gtaccctgtg gatgatcatc actttaaggt
     3961 gatcctgcac tatggcacac tggtaatcga cggggttacg ccgaacatga tcgactattt
     4021 cggacggccg tatgaaggca tcgccgtgtt cgacggcaaa aagatcactg taacagggac
     4081 cctgtggaac ggcaacaaaa ttatcgacga gcgcctgatc aaccccgacg gctccctgct
     4141 gttccgagta accatcaacg gagtgaccgg ctggcggctg tgcgaacgca ttctggcggc
     4201 tagcatgatt gaacaagatg gtttacacgc tggttctccc gccgcttggg tcgaaagact
     4261 tttcggttat gactgggctc aacaaaccat cggttgctct gatgccgccg tcttccgtct
     4321 ttctgctcaa ggtcgtcctg ttcttttcgt caagaccgac ctttctggtg cccttaatga
     4381 acttcaagat gaagctgccc gtctttcttg gcttgccacc accggtgttc cttgcgctgc
     4441 tgtccttgac gttgtcactg aagccggtag agactggctt cttttaggtg aagtccccgg
     4501 tcaagatctt ctttcttctc accttgctcc tgccgaaaaa gtttctatca tggctgatgc
     4561 tatgcgtcgt cttcataccc ttgatcccgc tacctgccct ttcgaccacc aagccaaaca
     4621 tcgtatcgaa cgtgctcgta ctcgtatgga agccggtctt gtcgatcaag atgatcttga
     4681 cgaagaacat caaggtcttg cccctgccga acttttcgcc agacttaagg cccgtatgcc
     4741 cgacggtgaa gatcttgtcg tcacccatgg tgatgcctgc ttacccaata tcatggttga
     4801 aaatggtcgt ttttctggtt tcatcgactg tggtcgtctt ggtgtcgccg accgttatca
     4861 agatattgcc ttagctaccc gtgatattgc tgaagaactt ggtggtgaat gggctgaccg
     4921 tttccttgtc ctttacggta tcgccgctcc cgattctcaa cgtatcgcct tctatcgtct
     4981 tcttgacgaa ttcttctgac aattggttcg tggcgtgtag gatagtatcg attaagtttt
     5041 tctttttatc ttaattacta gtaccaatca gtttaaacgc gatgagctcc aattcgccct
     5101 atagtgagtc gtattacaat tcactggccg tcgttttaca acgtcgtgac tgggaaaacc
     5161 ctggcgttac ccaacttaat cgccttgcag cacatccccc cttcgccagc tggcgtaata
     5221 gcgaagaggc ccgcaccgat cgcccttccc aacagttgcg tagcctgaat ggcgaatggg
     5281 nnnnnnnnnn nnnnnnnnnn nnnnnnnnnn nnnnnnnnnn nnnnnnnnnn nnnnnnnnnn
     5341 nnnnnnnnnn nnnnnnnnnn nnnnnnnnnn nnnnnnnnnn nnnnnnnnnn nnnnnnnnnn
     5401 nnnncnnnnn nnnnnnnnnn nnnnnnnnnn nnnnnnnnnn nnnnnnnnnn nnnnnnnnnn
     5461 nnnnnnnnnn nnnnnnnnnn nnnnnnnnnn nnnnnnannn nnnnnnnnnn nnnnnnnnnn
     5521 nnnnnnnnnn nnnnnnnnnn nnnnnncctt tgacgttgga gtccacgttc tttaatagtg
     5581 gactcttgtt ccaaactgga acaacactca accctatctc ggtctattct tttgatttat
     5641 aagggatttt gccgatttcg gcctattggt taaaaaatga gctgatttaa caaaaattta
     5701 acgcgaattt taacaaaata ttaacgttta caatttaggt ggcacttttc gggg
//
