# Supplementary material for: Cryptosporidium modifies intestinal microvilli through an exported virulence factor
Source: Cell Host Microbe. Author manuscript; Available in PMC 2026 Mar 30. (PMC7618952; doi:10.1016/j.chom.2025.04.001)
Supplement: Vector Maps [file EMS213016-supplement-Vector_Maps.zip › Supplementary genbank files/pcdna4to-ha-nosp-mvp1-dtkl.gb]

LOCUS       pCDNA4/TO-HA-noSP-MVP1- 5562 bp ds-DNA     circular     26-MAR-2025
DEFINITION  .
FEATURES             Location/Qualifiers
     misc_feature    1365..1877
                     /label="MVP1"
     CDS             1365..1883
                     /translation="MYPYDVPDYALASSSYYELSFVKVKCGGGFCKRLRRALCCCSGGEEEEQPEMVIGNPTDFQHLHSGGLQMRDSDGRLTSRIPSLGTSGPDFSNEGYQSGDEDNNEGNDDTSSVTSSSSPSSSSSSSSSSSSSSSSSSSSSGSSSSGSSSSGSSSSGSSSSSSPPVNGNEYDT*"
ORIGIN
        1 GTGCACCCAA CTGATCTTCA GCATCTTTTA CTTTCACCAG CGTTTCTGGG TGAGCAAAAA
       61 CAGGAAGGCA AAATGCCGCA AAAAAGGGAA TAAGGGCGAC ACGGAAATGT TGAATACTCA
      121 TACTCTTCCT TTTTCAATAT TATTGAAGCA TTTATCAGGG TTATTGTCTC ATGAGCGGAT
      181 ACATATTTGA ATGTATTTAG AAAAATAAAC AAATAGGGGT TCCGCGCACA TTTCCCCGAA
      241 AAGTGCCACC TGACGTCGAC GGATCGGGAG ATCTCCCGAT CCCCTATGGT GCACTCTCAG
      301 TACAATCTGC TCTGATGCCG CATAGTTAAG CCAGTATCTG CTCCCTGCTT GTGTGTTGGA
      361 GGTCGCTGAG TAGTGCGCGA GCAAAATTTA AGCTACAACA AGGCAAGGCT TGACCGACAA
      421 TTGCATGAAG AATCTGCTTA GGGTTAGGCG TTTTGCGCTG CTTCGCGATG TACGGGCCAG
      481 ATATACGCGT TGACATTGAT TATTGACTAG TTATTAATAG TAATCAATTA CGGGGTCATT
      541 AGTTCATAGC CCATATATGG AGTTCCGCGT TACATAACTT ACGGTAAATG GCCCGCCTGG
      601 CTGACCGCCC AACGACCCCC GCCCATTGAC GTCAATAATG ACGTATGTTC CCATAGTAAC
      661 GCCAATAGGG ACTTTCCATT GACGTCAATG GGTGGAGTAT TTACGGTAAA CTGCCCACTT
      721 GGCAGTACAT CAAGTGTATC ATATGCCAAG TACGCCCCCT ATTGACGTCA ATGACGGTAA
      781 ATGGCCCGCC TGGCATTATG CCCAGTACAT GACCTTATGG GACTTTCCTA CTTGGCAGTA
      841 CATCTACGTA TTAGTCATCG CTATTACCAT GGTGATGCGG TTTTGGCAGT ACATCAATGG
      901 GCGTGGATAG CGGTTTGACT CACGGGGATT TCCAAGTCTC CACCCCATTG ACGTCAATGG
      961 GAGTTTGTTT TGGCACCAAA ATCAACGGGA CTTTCCAAAA TGTCGTAACA ACTCCGCCCC
     1021 ATTGACGCAA ATGGGCGGTA GGCGTGTACG GTGGGAGGTC TATATAAGCA GAGCTCTCCC
     1081 TATCAGTGAT AGAGATCTCC CTATCAGTGA TAGAGATCGT CGACGAGCTC GTTTAGTGAA
     1141 CCGTCAGATC GCCTGGAGAC GCCATCCACG CTGTTTTGAC CTCCATAGAA GACACCGGGA
     1201 CCGATCCAGC CTCCGGACTC TAGCGTTTAA ACTTAAGCTT GGTACCGAGC TCGGATCCAC
     1261 TAGTCCAGTG TGGTGGAATT CTGCAGATAT CCAGCACAGT GGCGGCCGCT CGAGTCTAGA
     1321 GGGCCCGTTT AAACCCGCTG ATCAGCCTCC GGACTCTAGC GTTTATGTAC CCCTACGACG
     1381 TGCCCGACTA CGCCCTTGCA TCAAGTAGTT ACTACGAACT TTCTTTTGTC AAGGTTAAAT
     1441 GCGGTGGTGG ATTTTGCAAG AGGCTTAGAA GGGCACTTTG CTGTTGCTCC GGCGGTGAAG
     1501 AAGAAGAGCA ACCAGAAATG GTAATTGGTA ATCCAACTGA TTTCCAACAC TTACATTCAG
     1561 GTGGTCTACA GATGAGAGAC TCAGATGGAA GACTTACTTC TCGAATTCCA TCTCTCGGTA
     1621 CTTCTGGTCC TGACTTTAGT AATGAGGGCT ATCAATCAGG AGATGAGGAT AACAATGAAG
     1681 GCAACGATGA CACAAGTAGT GTGACATCAT CAAGTTCACC ATCAAGTTCA TCATCATCAA
     1741 GTTCCTCATC ATCAAGTTCC TCATCATCAA GTTCCTCATC ATCAGGTTCC TCATCATCAG
     1801 GTTCCTCATC ATCAGGTTCC TCATCATCAG GTTCATCATC GTCATCATCC CCTCCTGTAA
     1861 ATGGAAATGA ATATGACACA TAAAAACCCG CTGATCAGCC TCGACTGTGC CTTCTAGTTG
     1921 CCAGCCATCT GTTGTTTGCC CCTCCCCCGT GCCTTCCTTG ACCCTGGAAG GTGCCACTCC
     1981 CACTGTCCTT TCCTAATAAA ATGAGGAAAT TGCATCGCAT TGTCTGAGTA GGTGTCATTC
     2041 TATTCTGGGG GGTGGGGTGG GGCAGGACAG CAAGGGGGAG GATTGGGAAG ACAATAGCAG
     2101 GCATGCTGGG GATGCGGTGG GCTCTATGGC TTCTGAGGCG GAAAGAACCA GCTGGGGCTC
     2161 TAGGGGGTAT CCCCNNNNNN NNNNNNNNNN NNNNNNNNNN NNNNNNNNNN NNNNNNNNNN
     2221 NNNNNNNNNN NNNNNNNNNN NNNNNNNNNN NNNNNNNNNN NNNNNNNNNN NNNNNNNNNN
     2281 NNNNNNNNNN NNNNNNNNCN NNNNNNNNNN NNNNNNNNNN NNNNNNNNNN NNNNNNNNNN
     2341 NNNNNNNNNN NNNNNNNNNN NNNNNNNNNN NNNNNNNNNN NNNNNNNNNN ANNNNNNNNN
     2401 NNNNNNNNNN NNNNNNNNNN NNNNNNNNNN NNNNNNNNNN CCTTTGACGT TGGAGTCCAC
     2461 GTTCTTTAAT AGTGGACTCT TGTTCCAAAC TGGAACAACA CTCAACCCTA TCTCGGTCTA
     2521 TTCTTTTGAT TTATAAGGGA TTTTGCCGAT TTCGGCCTAT TGGTTAAAAA ATGAGCTGAT
     2581 TTAACAAAAA TTTAACGCGA ATTAATTCTG TGGAATGTGT GTCAGTTAGG GTGTGGAAAG
     2641 TCCCCAGGCT CCCCAGCAGG CAGAAGTATG CAAAGCATGC ATCTCAATTA GTCAGCAACC
     2701 ATAGTCCCGC CCCTAACTCC GCCCATCCCG CCCCTAACTC CGCCCAGTTC CGCCCATTCT
     2761 CCGCCCCATG GCTGACTAAT TTTTTTTATT TATGCAGAGG CCGAGGCCGC CTCTGCCTCT
     2821 GAGCTATTCC AGAAGTAGTG AGGAGGCTTT TTTGGAGGCC TAGGCTTTTG CAAAAAGCTC
     2881 CCGGGAGCTT GTATATCCAT TTTCGGATCT GATCAGCACG TGTTGACAAT TAATCATCGG
     2941 CATAGTATAT CGGCATAGTA TAATACGACA AGGTGAGGAA CTAAACCATG GCCAAGTTGA
     3001 CCAGTGCCGT TCCGGTGCTC ACCGCGCGCG ACGTCGCCGG AGCGGTCGAG TTCTGGACCG
     3061 ACCGGCTCGG GTTCTCCCGG GACTTCGTGG AGGACGACTT CGCCGGTGTG GTCCGGGACG
     3121 ACGTGACCCT GTTCATCAGC GCGGTCCAGG ACCAGGTGGT GCCGGACAAC ACCCTGGCCT
     3181 GGGTGTGGGT GCGCGGCCTG GACGAGCTGT ACGCCGAGTG GTCGGAGGTC GTGTCCACGA
     3241 ACTTCCGGGA CGCCTCCGGG CCGGCCATGA CCGAGATCGG CGAGCAGCCG TGGGGGCGGG
     3301 AGTTCGCCCT GCGCGACCCG GCCGGCAACT GCGTGCACTT CGTGGCCGAG GAGCAGGACT
     3361 GACACGTGCT ACGAGATTTC GATTCCACCG CCGCCTTCTA TGAAAGGTTG GGCTTCGGAA
     3421 TCGTTTTCCG GGACGCCGGC TGGATGATCC TCCAGCGCGG GGATCTCATG CTGGAGTTCT
     3481 TCGCCCACCC CAACTTGTTT ATTGCAGCTT ATAATGGTTA CAAATAAAGC AATAGCATCA
     3541 CAAATTTCAC AAATAAAGCA TTTTTTTCAC TGCATTCTAG TTGTGGTTTG TCCAAACTCA
     3601 TCAATGTATC TTATCATGTC TGTATACCGT CGACCTCTAG CTAGAGCTTG GCGTAATCAT
     3661 GGTCATAGCT GTTTCCTGTG TGAAATTGTT ATCCGCTCAC AATTCCACAC AACATACGAG
     3721 CCGGAAGCAT AAAGTGTAAA GCCTGGGGTG CCTAATGAGT GAGCTAACTC ACATTAATTG
     3781 CGTTGCGCTC ACTGCCCGCT TTCCAGTCGG GAAACCTGTC GTGCCAGCTG CATTAATGAA
     3841 TCGGCCAACG CGCGGGGAGA GGCGGTTTGC GTATTGGGCG CTCTTCCGCT TCCTCGCTCA
     3901 CTGACTCGCT GCGCTCGGTC GTTCGGCTGC GGCGAGCGGT ATCAGCTCAC TCAAAGGCGG
     3961 TAATACGGTT ATCCACAGAA TCAGGGGATA ACGCAGGAAA GAACATGTGA GCAAAAGGCC
     4021 AGCAAAAGGC CAGGAACCGT AAAAAGGCCG CGTTGCTGGC GTTTTTCCAT AGGCTCCGCC
     4081 CCCCTGACGA GCATCACAAA AATCGACGCT CAAGTCAGAG GTGGCGAAAC CCGACAGGAC
     4141 TATAAAGATA CCAGGCGTTT CCCCCTGGAA GCTCCCTCGT GCGCTCTCCT GTTCCGACCC
     4201 TGCCGCTTAC CGGATACCTG TCCGCCTTTC TCCCTTCGGG AAGCGTGGCG CTTTCTCATA
     4261 GCTCACGCTG TAGGTATCTC AGTTCGGTGT AGGTCGTTCG CTCCAAGCTG GGCTGTGTGC
     4321 ACGAACCCCC CGTTCAGCCC GACCGCTGCG CCTTATCCGG TAACTATCGT CTTGAGTCCA
     4381 ACCCGGTAAG ACACGACTTA TCGCCACTGG CAGCAGCCAC TGGTAACAGG ATTAGCAGAG
     4441 CGAGGTATGT AGGCGGTGCT ACAGAGTTCT TGAAGTGGTG GCCTAACTAC GGCTACACTA
     4501 GAAGAACAGT ATTTGGTATC TGCGCTCTGC TGAAGCCAGT TACCTTCGGA AAAAGAGTTG
     4561 GTAGCTCTTG ATCCGGCAAA CAAACCACCG CTGGTAGCGG TGGTTTTTTT GTTTGCAAGC
     4621 AGCAGATTAC GCGCAGAAAA AAAGGATCTC AAGAAGATCC TTTGATCTTT TCTACGGGGT
     4681 CTGACGCTCA GTGGAACGAA AACTCACGTT AAGGGATTTT GGTCATGAGA TTATCAAAAA
     4741 GGATCTTCAC CTAGATCCTT TTAAATTAAA AATGAAGTTT TAAATCAATC TAAAGTATAT
     4801 ATGAGTAAAC TTGGTCTGAC AGTTACCAAT GCTTAATCAG TGAGGCACCT ATCTCAGCGA
     4861 TCTGTCTATT TCGTTCATCC ATAGTTGCCT GACTCCCCGT CGTGTAGATA ACTACGATAC
     4921 GGGAGGGCTT ACCATCTGGC CCCAGTGCTG CAATGATACC GCGAGACCCA CGCTCACCGG
     4981 CTCCAGATTT ATCAGCAATA AACCAGCCAG CCGGAAGGGC CGAGCGCAGA AGTGGTCCTG
     5041 CAACTTTATC CGCCTCCATC CAGTCTATTA ATTGTTGCCG GGAAGCTAGA GTAAGTAGTT
     5101 CGCCAGTTAA TAGTTTGCGC AACGTTGTTG CCATTGCTAC AGGCATCGTG GTGTCACGCT
     5161 CGTCGTTTGG TATGGCTTCA TTCAGCTCCG GTTCCCAACG ATCAAGGCGA GTTACATGAT
     5221 CCCCCATGTT GTGCAAAAAA GCGGTTAGCT CCTTCGGTCC TCCGATCGTT GTCAGAAGTA
     5281 AGTTGGCCGC AGTGTTATCA CTCATGGTTA TGGCAGCACT GCATAATTCT CTTACTGTCA
     5341 TGCCATCCGT AAGATGCTTT TCTGTGACTG GTGAGTACTC AACCAAGTCA TTCTGAGAAT
     5401 AGTGTATGCG GCGACCGAGT TGCTCTTGCC CGGCGTCAAT ACGGGATAAT ACCGCGCCAC
     5461 ATAGCAGAAC TTTAAAAGTG CTCATCATTG GAAAACGTTC TTCGGGGCGA AAACTCTCAA
     5521 GGATCTTACC GCTGTTGAGA TCCAGTTCGA TGTAACCCAC TC
//
