# Supplementary material for: Cryptosporidium modifies intestinal microvilli through an exported virulence factor
Source: Cell Host Microbe. Author manuscript; Available in PMC 2026 Mar 30. (PMC7618952; doi:10.1016/j.chom.2025.04.001)
Supplement: Vector Maps [file EMS213016-supplement-Vector_Maps.zip › Supplementary genbank files/2_440-ha-nlucneo.gb]

LOCUS       2_440-HA_NlucNeo        5580 bp ds-DNA     circular     26-MAR-2025
DEFINITION  .
SOURCE      synthetic DNA construct
  ORGANISM  synthetic DNA construct
COMMENT     Imported using the Genbank importer. File name: New
            Assembly_assembledseq.gb synthetic DNA NEBuilder-generated oligos
            (UPPERCASE = gene-specific, lowercase = overlap) 5SRPvector_fwd:
            CAATTGGTTCGTGGCGTG 5SRPvector_fwd 3'Tm: 64.7  3'Ta: 64.2
            5SRPvector_rev: GGCTAAACTTCAATACAAAAATCTCAAATAAATTTG 5SRPvector_rev
            3'Tm: 63.2  3'Ta: 64.2 NlucNeo_fwd:
            ttttgtattgaagtttagccATGGTCTTCACACTCGAAG NlucNeo_fwd 3'Tm: 61.3
            3'Ta: 60.1 NlucNeo_rev: tacacgccacgaaccaattgTCAGAAGAATTCGTCAAGAAG
            NlucNeo_rev 3'Tm: 59.1  3'Ta: 60.1
FEATURES             Location/Qualifiers
     misc_feature    502..909
                     /label="5'MVP1"
     misc_feature    910..1311
                     /label="cgd2_440"
     CDS             910..1311
                     /translation="MNYQKLLMNLCIVVGLLSYFMIYSDHEIEFTNEKYNEFSLLQMNIPSRLPTLLRGCRKLFGSPSYKPKTIDFSSFDGTRPKPKSSLPRNIQSVNHHLLSSPPLPKKPPVGDPYNPERSAALLSRKLKGVYNSKQ"
     CDS             1312..1401
                     /label="3xHA"
     CDS             1312..1404
                     /label="Translation 1312-1404"
                     /translation="PRYPYDVPDYAGYPYDVPDYAYPYDVPDYA*"
     misc_feature    1411..1456
                     /label="3'ALDO cgd1_3020"
     misc_feature    1465..1821
                     /label="5'ENO cgd5_1960"
     misc_feature    1822..2334
                     /label="Nluc"
     misc_feature    2341..3135
                     /label="NeoR"
     misc_feature    3142..3192
                     /label="3'ENO cgd5_1960"
     misc_feature    3933..3961
                     /label="AmpR promoter"
     misc_feature    4003..4863
                     /label="AmpR-BLA"
     rep_origin      4958..60
                     /label="ColE1 origin"
ORIGIN
        1 cgatttttgt gatgctcgtc aggggggccg agcctatgga aaaacgccag caacgcggcc
       61 tttttacggt tcctggcctt ttgctggcct tttgctcaca tgttctttcc tgcgttatcc
      121 cctgattctg tggataaccg tattaccgcc tttgagtgag ctgataccgc tcgccgcagc
      181 cgaacgaccg agcgcagcga gtcagtgagc gaggaagcgg aagagcgccc aatacgcaaa
      241 ccgcctctcc ccgcgcgttg gccgattcat taatgcagct ggcacgacag gtttcccgac
      301 tggaaagcgg gcagtgagcg caacgcaatt aatgtgagtt acctcactca ttaggcaccc
      361 caggctttac actttatgct tccggctcct atgttgtgtg gaattgtgag cggataacaa
      421 tttcacacag gaaacagcta tgaccatgat tacgccaagc tcggaattaa ccctcactaa
      481 agggaacaaa agctgggtac ctatggatat cttgagtacc tcgcctaatt acgatttcaa
      541 tcttttcaaa atcaatttca aaaaataaaa agaattaaaa aaagtaataa tcagtcaaat
      601 tactaagtgc gaattttcat ttgccaaatt ttattcctaa actactgtca aaataggacg
      661 catttgcatt tccctccacc ctgttttgca ttgccgccat gacgtttttt tttgcgatac
      721 caccatttaa aggcataagc gggaggcgat actggacgtt gatctattgt tattataaca
      781 atgggtctat ttacattaac ttcaagcaat atattatcaa ttataagtaa tattcactga
      841 catgaaactt aataaaagaa tttcctcagt tcaatcactt tttacattgt ttttattttt
      901 ttcccaaaaA TGAATTACCA AAAGTTATTA ATGAATTTAT GCATCGTTGT TGGTTTACTT
      961 TCATACTTTA TGATATATTC TGACCATGAA ATTGAATTTA CAAATGAAAA ATATAATGAA
     1021 TTTTCTCTTC TTCAAATGAA TATCCCTAGT AGACTTCCAA CTTTACTCAG AGGTTGTAGA
     1081 AAATTGTTTG GATCTCCGAG TTATAAGCCT AAAACAATTG ATTTTTCTTC CTTTGATGGC
     1141 ACTCGTCCAA AACCAAAAAG TTCCTTACCT CGCAATATTC AAAGTGTAAA TCATCATCTC
     1201 TTGAGTTCAC CTCCTCTTCC AAAGAAACCC CCTGTTGGAG ATCCTTATAA CCCAGAACGT
     1261 TCTGCTGCCC TACTTTCCCG CAAACTCAAA GGAGTTTATA ACTCAAAACA Acctaggtac
     1321 ccgtacgacg tcccggacta cgctggctat ccctatgatg tgcccgatta tgcgtatcct
     1381 tacgatgttc cagattatgc ctaacccggg atgcatcttc atttagtatc ttaggtcgat
     1441 aaactttact ttatttggcg cgcctgggga aactaaatat actgaaattc ggtagattct
     1501 atatctcacg ggacagcttt tcacacacac ttagttctat attgcgtcat aacttttgtt
     1561 tttttttgtt gcactttttt tctcttatat tcaagtaagt ggtttagatt ctctaagggc
     1621 gggaatatga attagtggca attcaaagga tttaaacgat caggcgcctg cacaccaaac
     1681 tctaattcgt acacagcatg cccgaggtta tagatataga tactgcgaaa ttattttcat
     1741 tgtttcagtt aagaaataat aaaatatttt attatagtta ttttccaaat ttatttgaga
     1801 tttttgtatt gaagtttagc catggtcttc acactcgaag atttcgttgg ggactggcga
     1861 cagacagccg gctacaacct ggaccaagtc cttgaacagg gaggtgtgtc cagtttgttt
     1921 cagaatctcg gggtgtccgt aactccgatc caaaggattg tcctgagcgg tgaaaatggg
     1981 ctgaagatcg acatccatgt catcatcccg tatgaaggtc tgagcggcga ccaaatgggc
     2041 cagatcgaaa aaatttttaa ggtggtgtac cctgtggatg atcatcactt taaggtgatc
     2101 ctgcactatg gcacactggt aatcgacggg gttacgccga acatgatcga ctatttcgga
     2161 cggccgtatg aaggcatcgc cgtgttcgac ggcaaaaaga tcactgtaac agggaccctg
     2221 tggaacggca acaaaattat cgacgagcgc ctgatcaacc ccgacggctc cctgctgttc
     2281 cgagtaacca tcaacggagt gaccggctgg cggctgtgcg aacgcattct ggcggctagc
     2341 atgattgaac aagatggttt acacgctggt tctcccgccg cttgggtcga aagacttttc
     2401 ggttatgact gggctcaaca aaccatcggt tgctctgatg ccgccgtctt ccgtctttct
     2461 gctcaaggtc gtcctgttct tttcgtcaag accgaccttt ctggtgccct taatgaactt
     2521 caagatgaag ctgcccgtct ttcttggctt gccaccaccg gtgttccttg cgctgctgtc
     2581 cttgacgttg tcactgaagc cggtagagac tggcttcttt taggtgaagt ccccggtcaa
     2641 gatcttcttt cttctcacct tgctcctgcc gaaaaagttt ctatcatggc tgatgctatg
     2701 cgtcgtcttc atacccttga tcccgctacc tgccctttcg accaccaagc caaacatcgt
     2761 atcgaacgtg ctcgtactcg tatggaagcc ggtcttgtcg atcaagatga tcttgacgaa
     2821 gaacatcaag gtcttgcccc tgccgaactt ttcgccagac ttaaggcccg tatgcccgac
     2881 ggtgaagatc ttgtcgtcac ccatggtgat gcctgcttac ccaatatcat ggttgaaaat
     2941 ggtcgttttt ctggtttcat cgactgtggt cgtcttggtg tcgccgaccg ttatcaagat
     3001 attgccttag ctacccgtga tattgctgaa gaacttggtg gtgaatgggc tgaccgtttc
     3061 cttgtccttt acggtatcgc cgctcccgat tctcaacgta tcgccttcta tcgtcttctt
     3121 gacgaattct tctgacaatt ggttcgtggc gtgtaggata gtatcgatta agtttttctt
     3181 tttatcttaa ttactagtac caatcagttt aaacgcgatg agctccaatt cgccctatag
     3241 tgagtcgtat tacaattcac tggccgtcgt tttacaacgt cgtgactggg aaaaccctgg
     3301 cgttacccaa cttaatcgcc ttgcagcaca tccccccttc gccagctggc gtaatagcga
     3361 agaggcccgc accgatcgcc cttcccaaca gttgcgtagc ctgaatggcg aatgggnnnn
     3421 nnnnnnnnnn nnnnnnnnnn nnnnnnnnnn nnnnnnnnnn nnnnnnnnnn nnnnnnnnnn
     3481 nnnnnnnnnn nnnnnnnnnn nnnnnnnnnn nnnnnnnnnn nnnnnnnnnn nnnnnnnnnn
     3541 cnnnnnnnnn nnnnnnnnnn nnnnnnnnnn nnnnnnnnnn nnnnnnnnnn nnnnnnnnnn
     3601 nnnnnnnnnn nnnnnnnnnn nnnnnnnnnn nnannnnnnn nnnnnnnnnn nnnnnnnnnn
     3661 nnnnnnnnnn nnnnnnnnnn nncctttgac gttggagtcc acgttcttta atagtggact
     3721 cttgttccaa actggaacaa cactcaaccc tatctcggtc tattcttttg atttataagg
     3781 gattttgccg atttcggcct attggttaaa aaatgagctg atttaacaaa aatttaacgc
     3841 gaattttaac aaaatattaa cgtttacaat ttaggtggca cttttcgggg aaatgtgcgc
     3901 ggaaccccta tttgtttatt tttctaaata cattcaaata tgtatccgct catgagacaa
     3961 taaccctgat aaatgcttca ataatattga aaaaggaaga gtatgagtat tcaacatttc
     4021 cgtgtcgccc ttattccctt ttttgcggca ttttgccttc ctgtttttgc tcacccagaa
     4081 acgctggtga aagtaaaaga tgctgaagat cagttgggtg cacgagtggg ttacatcgaa
     4141 ctggatctca acagcggtaa gatccttgag agttttcgcc ccgaagaacg ttttccaatg
     4201 atgagcactt ttaaagttct gctatgtggc gcggtattat cccgtattga cgccgggcaa
     4261 gagcaactcg gtcgccgcat acactattct cagaatgact tggttgagta ctcaccagtc
     4321 acagaaaagc atcttacgga tggcatgaca gtaagagaat tatgcagtgc tgccataagc
     4381 atgagtgata acactgcggc caacttactt ctgacaacga tcggaggacc gaaggagcta
     4441 accgcttttt ttcacaacat gggggatcat gtaactcgcc ttgatcgttg ggaaccggag
     4501 ctgaatgaag ccataccaaa cgacgagcgt gacaccacga tgcctgtagc aatggcaaca
     4561 acgttgcgca aactattaac tggcgaacta cttactctag cttcccggca acaattaata
     4621 gactggatgg aggcggataa agttgcagga ccacttctgc gctcggccct tccggctggc
     4681 tggtttattg ctgataaatc tggagccggt gagcgtgggt ctcgcggtat cattgcagca
     4741 ctggggccag atggtaagcc ctcccgtatc gtagttatct acacgacggg cagtcaggca
     4801 actatggatg aacgaaatag acagatcgct gagataggtg cctcactgat taagcattgg
     4861 taactgtcag accaagttta ctcatatata ctttagattg atttaaaact tcatttttaa
     4921 tttaaaagga tctaggtgaa gatccttttt gataatctca tgaccaaaat cccttaacgt
     4981 gagttttcgt tccactgagc gtcagacccc gtagaaaaga tcaaaggatc ttcttgagat
     5041 cctttttttc tgcgcgtaat ctgctgcttg caaacaaaaa aaccaccgct accagcggtg
     5101 gtttgtttgc cggatcaaga gctaccaact ctttttccga aggtaactgg cttcagcaga
     5161 gcgcagatac caaatactgt ccttctagtg tagccgtagt taggccacca cttcaagaac
     5221 tctgtagcac cgcctacata cctcgctctg ctaatcctgt taccagtggc tgctgccagt
     5281 ggcgataagt cgtgtcttac cgggttggac tcaagacgat agttaccgga taaggcgcag
     5341 cggtcgggct gaacgggggg ttcgtgcaca cagcccagct tggagcgaac gacctacacc
     5401 gaactgagat acctacagcg tgagcattga gaaagcgcca cgcttcccga agggagaaag
     5461 gcggacaggt atccggtaag cggcagggtc ggaacaggag agcgcacgag ggagcttcca
     5521 ggggggaacg cctggtatct ttatagtcct gtcgggtttc gccacctctg acttgagcgt
//
