# Supplementary material for: Cryptosporidium modifies intestinal microvilli through an exported virulence factor
Source: Cell Host Microbe. Author manuscript; Available in PMC 2026 Mar 30. (PMC7618952; doi:10.1016/j.chom.2025.04.001)
Supplement: Vector Maps [file EMS213016-supplement-Vector_Maps.zip › Supplementary genbank files/2_430-ha-nlucneo.gb]

LOCUS       2_430-HA_NlucNeo        5796 bp ds-DNA     circular     26-MAR-2025
DEFINITION  .
SOURCE      synthetic DNA construct
  ORGANISM  synthetic DNA construct
COMMENT     Imported using the Genbank importer. File name: New
            Assembly_assembledseq.gb synthetic DNA NEBuilder-generated oligos
            (UPPERCASE = gene-specific, lowercase = overlap) 5SRPvector_fwd:
            CAATTGGTTCGTGGCGTG 5SRPvector_fwd 3'Tm: 64.7  3'Ta: 64.2
            5SRPvector_rev: GGCTAAACTTCAATACAAAAATCTCAAATAAATTTG 5SRPvector_rev
            3'Tm: 63.2  3'Ta: 64.2 NlucNeo_fwd:
            ttttgtattgaagtttagccATGGTCTTCACACTCGAAG NlucNeo_fwd 3'Tm: 61.3
            3'Ta: 60.1 NlucNeo_rev: tacacgccacgaaccaattgTCAGAAGAATTCGTCAAGAAG
            NlucNeo_rev 3'Tm: 59.1  3'Ta: 60.1
FEATURES             Location/Qualifiers
     misc_feature    502..909
                     /label="5'MVP1"
     misc_feature    910..1527
                     /label="cgd2_430"
     CDS             910..1527
                     /label="Translation 910-1527"
                     /translation="MNACLYLYIIIPLLYLTFNYQSTFSENFSTDSLTKFSLLKLTASLGNTGSNSNDSDPEDEGPPSFVPPPPPGKKGASGSSPDGRPVPLPRTRHLGGNPPKGLGKAPVPTPRLRDLDGTDGGRKPNCPLGRRGGVRGRDNGPKKDPSQSSDSSSSSSSSSSSSSNSSPDGPVSSSGDGSSGKIIVKKPPGGPPKPPTRSSSLSSLLD"
     CDS             1528..1617
                     /label="3xHA"
     CDS             1528..1620
                     /label="Translation 1528-1620"
                     /translation="PRYPYDVPDYAGYPYDVPDYAYPYDVPDYA*"
     misc_feature    1627..1672
                     /label="3'ALDO cgd1_3020"
     misc_feature    1681..2037
                     /label="5'ENO cgd5_1960"
     misc_feature    2038..2550
                     /label="Nluc"
     misc_feature    2557..3351
                     /label="NeoR"
     misc_feature    3358..3408
                     /label="3'ENO cgd5_1960"
     misc_feature    4149..4177
                     /label="AmpR promoter"
     misc_feature    4219..5079
                     /label="AmpR-BLA"
     rep_origin      5174..60
                     /label="ColE1 origin"
ORIGIN
        1 cgatttttgt gatgctcgtc aggggggccg agcctatgga aaaacgccag caacgcggcc
       61 tttttacggt tcctggcctt ttgctggcct tttgctcaca tgttctttcc tgcgttatcc
      121 cctgattctg tggataaccg tattaccgcc tttgagtgag ctgataccgc tcgccgcagc
      181 cgaacgaccg agcgcagcga gtcagtgagc gaggaagcgg aagagcgccc aatacgcaaa
      241 ccgcctctcc ccgcgcgttg gccgattcat taatgcagct ggcacgacag gtttcccgac
      301 tggaaagcgg gcagtgagcg caacgcaatt aatgtgagtt acctcactca ttaggcaccc
      361 caggctttac actttatgct tccggctcct atgttgtgtg gaattgtgag cggataacaa
      421 tttcacacag gaaacagcta tgaccatgat tacgccaagc tcggaattaa ccctcactaa
      481 agggaacaaa agctgggtac ctatggatat cttgagtacc tcgcctaatt acgatttcaa
      541 tcttttcaaa atcaatttca aaaaataaaa agaattaaaa aaagtaataa tcagtcaaat
      601 tactaagtgc gaattttcat ttgccaaatt ttattcctaa actactgtca aaataggacg
      661 catttgcatt tccctccacc ctgttttgca ttgccgccat gacgtttttt tttgcgatac
      721 caccatttaa aggcataagc gggaggcgat actggacgtt gatctattgt tattataaca
      781 atgggtctat ttacattaac ttcaagcaat atattatcaa ttataagtaa tattcactga
      841 catgaaactt aataaaagaa tttcctcagt tcaatcactt tttacattgt ttttattttt
      901 ttcccaaaaA TGAATGCCTG TCTTTATCTA TATATAATAA TTCCGCTTTT ATATTTAACC
      961 TTTAATTATC AGAGCACTTT CTCTGAGAAT TTCTCGACCG ATAGTTTAAC AAAATTCTCT
     1021 TTATTAAAGT TAACTGCTTC ATTGGGCAAT ACTGGCTCGA ATTCTAATGA TAGTGATCCC
     1081 GAAGATGAAG GTCCGCCAAG TTTCGTACCT CCACCGCCAC CAGGAAAGAA GGGTGCTAGT
     1141 GGATCAAGTC CAGATGGACG ACCCGTTCCT CTTCCAAGAA CGAGACATTT AGGTGGTAAT
     1201 CCTCCAAAAG GTTTAGGTAA AGCACCTGTT CCAACTCCAA GACTGAGAGA TCTGGATGGA
     1261 ACAGATGGCG GACGAAAACC AAATTGTCCA CTTGGAAGAA GAGGAGGAGT GAGAGGCCGA
     1321 GATAATGGCC CTAAAAAAGA TCCAAGTCAA AGTTCAGATT CAAGTTCAAG TTCAAGTTCA
     1381 AGTTCAAGTT CAAGTTCAAA TTCGTCTCCT GATGGACCTG TAAGTTCAAG TGGAGACGGT
     1441 AGCAGTGGTA AAATTATCGT TAAAAAACCT CCTGGTGGTC CTCCAAAACC ACCTACACGT
     1501 TCATCATCGC TATCTAGTTT ATTAGACcct aggtacccgt acgacgtccc ggactacgct
     1561 ggctatccct atgatgtgcc cgattatgcg tatccttacg atgttccaga ttatgcctaa
     1621 cccgggatgc atcttcattt agtatcttag gtcgataaac tttactttat ttggcgcgcc
     1681 tggggaaact aaatatactg aaattcggta gattctatat ctcacgggac agcttttcac
     1741 acacacttag ttctatattg cgtcataact tttgtttttt tttgttgcac tttttttctc
     1801 ttatattcaa gtaagtggtt tagattctct aagggcggga atatgaatta gtggcaattc
     1861 aaaggattta aacgatcagg cgcctgcaca ccaaactcta attcgtacac agcatgcccg
     1921 aggttataga tatagatact gcgaaattat tttcattgtt tcagttaaga aataataaaa
     1981 tattttatta tagttatttt ccaaatttat ttgagatttt tgtattgaag tttagccatg
     2041 gtcttcacac tcgaagattt cgttggggac tggcgacaga cagccggcta caacctggac
     2101 caagtccttg aacagggagg tgtgtccagt ttgtttcaga atctcggggt gtccgtaact
     2161 ccgatccaaa ggattgtcct gagcggtgaa aatgggctga agatcgacat ccatgtcatc
     2221 atcccgtatg aaggtctgag cggcgaccaa atgggccaga tcgaaaaaat ttttaaggtg
     2281 gtgtaccctg tggatgatca tcactttaag gtgatcctgc actatggcac actggtaatc
     2341 gacggggtta cgccgaacat gatcgactat ttcggacggc cgtatgaagg catcgccgtg
     2401 ttcgacggca aaaagatcac tgtaacaggg accctgtgga acggcaacaa aattatcgac
     2461 gagcgcctga tcaaccccga cggctccctg ctgttccgag taaccatcaa cggagtgacc
     2521 ggctggcggc tgtgcgaacg cattctggcg gctagcatga ttgaacaaga tggtttacac
     2581 gctggttctc ccgccgcttg ggtcgaaaga cttttcggtt atgactgggc tcaacaaacc
     2641 atcggttgct ctgatgccgc cgtcttccgt ctttctgctc aaggtcgtcc tgttcttttc
     2701 gtcaagaccg acctttctgg tgcccttaat gaacttcaag atgaagctgc ccgtctttct
     2761 tggcttgcca ccaccggtgt tccttgcgct gctgtccttg acgttgtcac tgaagccggt
     2821 agagactggc ttcttttagg tgaagtcccc ggtcaagatc ttctttcttc tcaccttgct
     2881 cctgccgaaa aagtttctat catggctgat gctatgcgtc gtcttcatac ccttgatccc
     2941 gctacctgcc ctttcgacca ccaagccaaa catcgtatcg aacgtgctcg tactcgtatg
     3001 gaagccggtc ttgtcgatca agatgatctt gacgaagaac atcaaggtct tgcccctgcc
     3061 gaacttttcg ccagacttaa ggcccgtatg cccgacggtg aagatcttgt cgtcacccat
     3121 ggtgatgcct gcttacccaa tatcatggtt gaaaatggtc gtttttctgg tttcatcgac
     3181 tgtggtcgtc ttggtgtcgc cgaccgttat caagatattg ccttagctac ccgtgatatt
     3241 gctgaagaac ttggtggtga atgggctgac cgtttccttg tcctttacgg tatcgccgct
     3301 cccgattctc aacgtatcgc cttctatcgt cttcttgacg aattcttctg acaattggtt
     3361 cgtggcgtgt aggatagtat cgattaagtt tttcttttta tcttaattac tagtaccaat
     3421 cagtttaaac gcgatgagct ccaattcgcc ctatagtgag tcgtattaca attcactggc
     3481 cgtcgtttta caacgtcgtg actgggaaaa ccctggcgtt acccaactta atcgccttgc
     3541 agcacatccc cccttcgcca gctggcgtaa tagcgaagag gcccgcaccg atcgcccttc
     3601 ccaacagttg cgtagcctga atggcgaatg ggnnnnnnnn nnnnnnnnnn nnnnnnnnnn
     3661 nnnnnnnnnn nnnnnnnnnn nnnnnnnnnn nnnnnnnnnn nnnnnnnnnn nnnnnnnnnn
     3721 nnnnnnnnnn nnnnnnnnnn nnnnnnnnnn nnnnnncnnn nnnnnnnnnn nnnnnnnnnn
     3781 nnnnnnnnnn nnnnnnnnnn nnnnnnnnnn nnnnnnnnnn nnnnnnnnnn nnnnnnnnnn
     3841 nnnnnnnnan nnnnnnnnnn nnnnnnnnnn nnnnnnnnnn nnnnnnnnnn nnnnnnnncc
     3901 tttgacgttg gagtccacgt tctttaatag tggactcttg ttccaaactg gaacaacact
     3961 caaccctatc tcggtctatt cttttgattt ataagggatt ttgccgattt cggcctattg
     4021 gttaaaaaat gagctgattt aacaaaaatt taacgcgaat tttaacaaaa tattaacgtt
     4081 tacaatttag gtggcacttt tcggggaaat gtgcgcggaa cccctatttg tttatttttc
     4141 taaatacatt caaatatgta tccgctcatg agacaataac cctgataaat gcttcaataa
     4201 tattgaaaaa ggaagagtat gagtattcaa catttccgtg tcgcccttat tccctttttt
     4261 gcggcatttt gccttcctgt ttttgctcac ccagaaacgc tggtgaaagt aaaagatgct
     4321 gaagatcagt tgggtgcacg agtgggttac atcgaactgg atctcaacag cggtaagatc
     4381 cttgagagtt ttcgccccga agaacgtttt ccaatgatga gcacttttaa agttctgcta
     4441 tgtggcgcgg tattatcccg tattgacgcc gggcaagagc aactcggtcg ccgcatacac
     4501 tattctcaga atgacttggt tgagtactca ccagtcacag aaaagcatct tacggatggc
     4561 atgacagtaa gagaattatg cagtgctgcc ataagcatga gtgataacac tgcggccaac
     4621 ttacttctga caacgatcgg aggaccgaag gagctaaccg ctttttttca caacatgggg
     4681 gatcatgtaa ctcgccttga tcgttgggaa ccggagctga atgaagccat accaaacgac
     4741 gagcgtgaca ccacgatgcc tgtagcaatg gcaacaacgt tgcgcaaact attaactggc
     4801 gaactactta ctctagcttc ccggcaacaa ttaatagact ggatggaggc ggataaagtt
     4861 gcaggaccac ttctgcgctc ggcccttccg gctggctggt ttattgctga taaatctgga
     4921 gccggtgagc gtgggtctcg cggtatcatt gcagcactgg ggccagatgg taagccctcc
     4981 cgtatcgtag ttatctacac gacgggcagt caggcaacta tggatgaacg aaatagacag
     5041 atcgctgaga taggtgcctc actgattaag cattggtaac tgtcagacca agtttactca
     5101 tatatacttt agattgattt aaaacttcat ttttaattta aaaggatcta ggtgaagatc
     5161 ctttttgata atctcatgac caaaatccct taacgtgagt tttcgttcca ctgagcgtca
     5221 gaccccgtag aaaagatcaa aggatcttct tgagatcctt tttttctgcg cgtaatctgc
     5281 tgcttgcaaa caaaaaaacc accgctacca gcggtggttt gtttgccgga tcaagagcta
     5341 ccaactcttt ttccgaaggt aactggcttc agcagagcgc agataccaaa tactgtcctt
     5401 ctagtgtagc cgtagttagg ccaccacttc aagaactctg tagcaccgcc tacatacctc
     5461 gctctgctaa tcctgttacc agtggctgct gccagtggcg ataagtcgtg tcttaccggg
     5521 ttggactcaa gacgatagtt accggataag gcgcagcggt cgggctgaac ggggggttcg
     5581 tgcacacagc ccagcttgga gcgaacgacc tacaccgaac tgagatacct acagcgtgag
     5641 cattgagaaa gcgccacgct tcccgaaggg agaaaggcgg acaggtatcc ggtaagcggc
     5701 agggtcggaa caggagagcg cacgagggag cttccagggg ggaacgcctg gtatctttat
     5761 agtcctgtcg ggtttcgcca cctctgactt gagcgt
//
