# Supplementary material for: Cryptosporidium modifies intestinal microvilli through an exported virulence factor
Source: Cell Host Microbe. Author manuscript; Available in PMC 2026 Mar 30. (PMC7618952; doi:10.1016/j.chom.2025.04.001)
Supplement: Vector Maps [file EMS213016-supplement-Vector_Maps.zip › Supplementary genbank files/2_410-ha-nlucneo.gb]

LOCUS       2_410-HA_NlucNeo        5961 bp ds-DNA     circular     26-MAR-2025
DEFINITION  .
SOURCE      synthetic DNA construct
  ORGANISM  synthetic DNA construct
COMMENT     Imported using the Genbank importer. File name: New
            Assembly_assembledseq.gb synthetic DNA NEBuilder-generated oligos
            (UPPERCASE = gene-specific, lowercase = overlap) 5SRPvector_fwd:
            CAATTGGTTCGTGGCGTG 5SRPvector_fwd 3'Tm: 64.7  3'Ta: 64.2
            5SRPvector_rev: GGCTAAACTTCAATACAAAAATCTCAAATAAATTTG 5SRPvector_rev
            3'Tm: 63.2  3'Ta: 64.2 NlucNeo_fwd:
            ttttgtattgaagtttagccATGGTCTTCACACTCGAAG NlucNeo_fwd 3'Tm: 61.3
            3'Ta: 60.1 NlucNeo_rev: tacacgccacgaaccaattgTCAGAAGAATTCGTCAAGAAG
            NlucNeo_rev 3'Tm: 59.1  3'Ta: 60.1
FEATURES             Location/Qualifiers
     misc_feature    502..909
                     /label="5'MVP1"
     CDS             910..1692
                     /label="Translation 910-1692"
                     /translation="MQLRNCLILIIFVFSLSFLSFEHRNERDIVVKDRVSFLKLRNGISFGPNLCRRLCCCRGNGNDLSTQDVVVFAVDNPAFNSNDESSESSSSNSMESVPNPDPSNIPVPSSGPVVSSTSQYSGYSSTSEPIPIPVRPGSNQGQSTPSFPSPCSPSASASKLGFLGMRSPSVSSCVRHSSSSSSLSSSSTSSSSYSSSSSSSEDEDRETSTNKESGKRGHRGRKTGKKSRSRSKSRSRSKFKSRSKSRSRSPSPVFKFDEELT"
     misc_feature    910..1692
                     /label="cgd2_410"
     CDS             1693..1782
                     /label="3xHA"
     CDS             1693..1785
                     /label="Translation 1693-1785"
                     /translation="PRYPYDVPDYAGYPYDVPDYAYPYDVPDYA*"
     misc_feature    1792..1837
                     /label="3'ALDO cgd1_3020"
     misc_feature    1846..2202
                     /label="5'ENO cgd5_1960"
     misc_feature    2203..2715
                     /label="Nluc"
     misc_feature    2722..3516
                     /label="NeoR"
     misc_feature    3523..3573
                     /label="3'ENO cgd5_1960"
     misc_feature    4314..4342
                     /label="AmpR promoter"
     misc_feature    4384..5244
                     /label="AmpR-BLA"
     rep_origin      5339..60
                     /label="ColE1 origin"
ORIGIN
        1 cgatttttgt gatgctcgtc aggggggccg agcctatgga aaaacgccag caacgcggcc
       61 tttttacggt tcctggcctt ttgctggcct tttgctcaca tgttctttcc tgcgttatcc
      121 cctgattctg tggataaccg tattaccgcc tttgagtgag ctgataccgc tcgccgcagc
      181 cgaacgaccg agcgcagcga gtcagtgagc gaggaagcgg aagagcgccc aatacgcaaa
      241 ccgcctctcc ccgcgcgttg gccgattcat taatgcagct ggcacgacag gtttcccgac
      301 tggaaagcgg gcagtgagcg caacgcaatt aatgtgagtt acctcactca ttaggcaccc
      361 caggctttac actttatgct tccggctcct atgttgtgtg gaattgtgag cggataacaa
      421 tttcacacag gaaacagcta tgaccatgat tacgccaagc tcggaattaa ccctcactaa
      481 agggaacaaa agctgggtac ctatggatat cttgagtacc tcgcctaatt acgatttcaa
      541 tcttttcaaa atcaatttca aaaaataaaa agaattaaaa aaagtaataa tcagtcaaat
      601 tactaagtgc gaattttcat ttgccaaatt ttattcctaa actactgtca aaataggacg
      661 catttgcatt tccctccacc ctgttttgca ttgccgccat gacgtttttt tttgcgatac
      721 caccatttaa aggcataagc gggaggcgat actggacgtt gatctattgt tattataaca
      781 atgggtctat ttacattaac ttcaagcaat atattatcaa ttataagtaa tattcactga
      841 catgaaactt aataaaagaa tttcctcagt tcaatcactt tttacattgt ttttattttt
      901 ttcccaaaaA TGCAATTAAG AAATTGTTTG ATATTGATAA TATTTGTATT TTCACTTTCT
      961 TTTCTATCAT TTGAGCATAG AAATGAAAGA GATATAGTTG TTAAAGACAG AGTTTCATTT
     1021 TTGAAACTTA GAAATGGAAT CTCATTTGGA CCAAATCTTT GCAGAAGGCT TTGTTGTTGC
     1081 AGGGGTAATG GTAATGATTT ATCAACTCAA GATGTAGTGG TATTTGCAGT TGATAACCCT
     1141 GCGTTTAATA GCAACGACGA ATCTTCTGAA AGTTCCTCTA GTAATAGTAT GGAATCTGTT
     1201 CCAAATCCAG ATCCAAGTAA TATTCCTGTT CCTAGTTCTG GTCCAGTTGT ATCTTCAACA
     1261 TCTCAATATT CGGGGTATTC TTCAACTAGT GAGCCCATTC CCATACCAGT AAGACCAGGT
     1321 TCTAATCAAG GGCAGTCGAC GCCTTCTTTT CCATCGCCAT GTAGCCCAAG TGCATCTGCT
     1381 TCTAAATTGG GATTTTTAGG AATGCGTTCG CCTTCTGTAT CTTCATGCGT TCGCCATTCA
     1441 AGTAGTTCAA GCTCATTATC ATCATCATCA ACTTCTTCAT CCTCATATTC GTCATCGTCA
     1501 AGTTCTTCTG AAGATGAGGA TAGAGAAACT AGTACAAATA AAGAATCAGG AAAAAGGGGA
     1561 CATCGTGGGC GTAAAACAGG TAAAAAATCA AGGTCAAGGT CAAAATCAAG GTCAAGGTCA
     1621 AAATTCAAGT CGAGGTCAAA ATCAAGGTCA AGATCTCCTT CACCGGTTTT TAAATTTGAC
     1681 GAAGAATTGA CAcctaggta cccgtacgac gtcccggact acgctggcta tccctatgat
     1741 gtgcccgatt atgcgtatcc ttacgatgtt ccagattatg cctaacccgg gatgcatctt
     1801 catttagtat cttaggtcga taaactttac tttatttggc gcgcctgggg aaactaaata
     1861 tactgaaatt cggtagattc tatatctcac gggacagctt ttcacacaca cttagttcta
     1921 tattgcgtca taacttttgt ttttttttgt tgcacttttt ttctcttata ttcaagtaag
     1981 tggtttagat tctctaaggg cgggaatatg aattagtggc aattcaaagg atttaaacga
     2041 tcaggcgcct gcacaccaaa ctctaattcg tacacagcat gcccgaggtt atagatatag
     2101 atactgcgaa attattttca ttgtttcagt taagaaataa taaaatattt tattatagtt
     2161 attttccaaa tttatttgag atttttgtat tgaagtttag ccatggtctt cacactcgaa
     2221 gatttcgttg gggactggcg acagacagcc ggctacaacc tggaccaagt ccttgaacag
     2281 ggaggtgtgt ccagtttgtt tcagaatctc ggggtgtccg taactccgat ccaaaggatt
     2341 gtcctgagcg gtgaaaatgg gctgaagatc gacatccatg tcatcatccc gtatgaaggt
     2401 ctgagcggcg accaaatggg ccagatcgaa aaaattttta aggtggtgta ccctgtggat
     2461 gatcatcact ttaaggtgat cctgcactat ggcacactgg taatcgacgg ggttacgccg
     2521 aacatgatcg actatttcgg acggccgtat gaaggcatcg ccgtgttcga cggcaaaaag
     2581 atcactgtaa cagggaccct gtggaacggc aacaaaatta tcgacgagcg cctgatcaac
     2641 cccgacggct ccctgctgtt ccgagtaacc atcaacggag tgaccggctg gcggctgtgc
     2701 gaacgcattc tggcggctag catgattgaa caagatggtt tacacgctgg ttctcccgcc
     2761 gcttgggtcg aaagactttt cggttatgac tgggctcaac aaaccatcgg ttgctctgat
     2821 gccgccgtct tccgtctttc tgctcaaggt cgtcctgttc ttttcgtcaa gaccgacctt
     2881 tctggtgccc ttaatgaact tcaagatgaa gctgcccgtc tttcttggct tgccaccacc
     2941 ggtgttcctt gcgctgctgt ccttgacgtt gtcactgaag ccggtagaga ctggcttctt
     3001 ttaggtgaag tccccggtca agatcttctt tcttctcacc ttgctcctgc cgaaaaagtt
     3061 tctatcatgg ctgatgctat gcgtcgtctt catacccttg atcccgctac ctgccctttc
     3121 gaccaccaag ccaaacatcg tatcgaacgt gctcgtactc gtatggaagc cggtcttgtc
     3181 gatcaagatg atcttgacga agaacatcaa ggtcttgccc ctgccgaact tttcgccaga
     3241 cttaaggccc gtatgcccga cggtgaagat cttgtcgtca cccatggtga tgcctgctta
     3301 cccaatatca tggttgaaaa tggtcgtttt tctggtttca tcgactgtgg tcgtcttggt
     3361 gtcgccgacc gttatcaaga tattgcctta gctacccgtg atattgctga agaacttggt
     3421 ggtgaatggg ctgaccgttt ccttgtcctt tacggtatcg ccgctcccga ttctcaacgt
     3481 atcgccttct atcgtcttct tgacgaattc ttctgacaat tggttcgtgg cgtgtaggat
     3541 agtatcgatt aagtttttct ttttatctta attactagta ccaatcagtt taaacgcgat
     3601 gagctccaat tcgccctata gtgagtcgta ttacaattca ctggccgtcg ttttacaacg
     3661 tcgtgactgg gaaaaccctg gcgttaccca acttaatcgc cttgcagcac atcccccctt
     3721 cgccagctgg cgtaatagcg aagaggcccg caccgatcgc ccttcccaac agttgcgtag
     3781 cctgaatggc gaatgggnnn nnnnnnnnnn nnnnnnnnnn nnnnnnnnnn nnnnnnnnnn
     3841 nnnnnnnnnn nnnnnnnnnn nnnnnnnnnn nnnnnnnnnn nnnnnnnnnn nnnnnnnnnn
     3901 nnnnnnnnnn nnnnnnnnnn ncnnnnnnnn nnnnnnnnnn nnnnnnnnnn nnnnnnnnnn
     3961 nnnnnnnnnn nnnnnnnnnn nnnnnnnnnn nnnnnnnnnn nnnnnnnnnn nnnannnnnn
     4021 nnnnnnnnnn nnnnnnnnnn nnnnnnnnnn nnnnnnnnnn nnncctttga cgttggagtc
     4081 cacgttcttt aatagtggac tcttgttcca aactggaaca acactcaacc ctatctcggt
     4141 ctattctttt gatttataag ggattttgcc gatttcggcc tattggttaa aaaatgagct
     4201 gatttaacaa aaatttaacg cgaattttaa caaaatatta acgtttacaa tttaggtggc
     4261 acttttcggg gaaatgtgcg cggaacccct atttgtttat ttttctaaat acattcaaat
     4321 atgtatccgc tcatgagaca ataaccctga taaatgcttc aataatattg aaaaaggaag
     4381 agtatgagta ttcaacattt ccgtgtcgcc cttattccct tttttgcggc attttgcctt
     4441 cctgtttttg ctcacccaga aacgctggtg aaagtaaaag atgctgaaga tcagttgggt
     4501 gcacgagtgg gttacatcga actggatctc aacagcggta agatccttga gagttttcgc
     4561 cccgaagaac gttttccaat gatgagcact tttaaagttc tgctatgtgg cgcggtatta
     4621 tcccgtattg acgccgggca agagcaactc ggtcgccgca tacactattc tcagaatgac
     4681 ttggttgagt actcaccagt cacagaaaag catcttacgg atggcatgac agtaagagaa
     4741 ttatgcagtg ctgccataag catgagtgat aacactgcgg ccaacttact tctgacaacg
     4801 atcggaggac cgaaggagct aaccgctttt tttcacaaca tgggggatca tgtaactcgc
     4861 cttgatcgtt gggaaccgga gctgaatgaa gccataccaa acgacgagcg tgacaccacg
     4921 atgcctgtag caatggcaac aacgttgcgc aaactattaa ctggcgaact acttactcta
     4981 gcttcccggc aacaattaat agactggatg gaggcggata aagttgcagg accacttctg
     5041 cgctcggccc ttccggctgg ctggtttatt gctgataaat ctggagccgg tgagcgtggg
     5101 tctcgcggta tcattgcagc actggggcca gatggtaagc cctcccgtat cgtagttatc
     5161 tacacgacgg gcagtcaggc aactatggat gaacgaaata gacagatcgc tgagataggt
     5221 gcctcactga ttaagcattg gtaactgtca gaccaagttt actcatatat actttagatt
     5281 gatttaaaac ttcattttta atttaaaagg atctaggtga agatcctttt tgataatctc
     5341 atgaccaaaa tcccttaacg tgagttttcg ttccactgag cgtcagaccc cgtagaaaag
     5401 atcaaaggat cttcttgaga tccttttttt ctgcgcgtaa tctgctgctt gcaaacaaaa
     5461 aaaccaccgc taccagcggt ggtttgtttg ccggatcaag agctaccaac tctttttccg
     5521 aaggtaactg gcttcagcag agcgcagata ccaaatactg tccttctagt gtagccgtag
     5581 ttaggccacc acttcaagaa ctctgtagca ccgcctacat acctcgctct gctaatcctg
     5641 ttaccagtgg ctgctgccag tggcgataag tcgtgtctta ccgggttgga ctcaagacga
     5701 tagttaccgg ataaggcgca gcggtcgggc tgaacggggg gttcgtgcac acagcccagc
     5761 ttggagcgaa cgacctacac cgaactgaga tacctacagc gtgagcattg agaaagcgcc
     5821 acgcttcccg aagggagaaa ggcggacagg tatccggtaa gcggcagggt cggaacagga
     5881 gagcgcacga gggagcttcc aggggggaac gcctggtatc tttatagtcc tgtcgggttt
     5941 cgccacctct gacttgagcg t
//
