# Supplementary material for: Cryptosporidium modifies intestinal microvilli through an exported virulence factor
Source: Cell Host Microbe. Author manuscript; Available in PMC 2026 Mar 30. (PMC7618952; doi:10.1016/j.chom.2025.04.001)
Supplement: Vector Maps [file EMS213016-supplement-Vector_Maps.zip › Supplementary genbank files/sp-truncated-mutant-mvp1-ha-nlucneo.gb]

LOCUS       SP_truncated_mutant_MVP 5673 bp ds-DNA     circular     26-MAR-2025
DEFINITION  .
SOURCE      synthetic DNA construct
  ORGANISM  synthetic DNA construct
COMMENT     Imported using the Genbank importer. File name: New
            Assembly_assembledseq.gb synthetic DNA NEBuilder-generated oligos
            (UPPERCASE = gene-specific, lowercase = overlap) 5SRPvector_fwd:
            CAATTGGTTCGTGGCGTG 5SRPvector_fwd 3'Tm: 64.7  3'Ta: 64.2
            5SRPvector_rev: GGCTAAACTTCAATACAAAAATCTCAAATAAATTTG 5SRPvector_rev
            3'Tm: 63.2  3'Ta: 64.2 NlucNeo_fwd:
            ttttgtattgaagtttagccATGGTCTTCACACTCGAAG NlucNeo_fwd 3'Tm: 61.3
            3'Ta: 60.1 NlucNeo_rev: tacacgccacgaaccaattgTCAGAAGAATTCGTCAAGAAG
            NlucNeo_rev 3'Tm: 59.1  3'Ta: 60.1
FEATURES             Location/Qualifiers
     misc_feature    43..71
                     /label="AmpR promoter"
     misc_feature    113..973
                     /label="AmpR-BLA"
     rep_origin      1068..1750
                     /label="ColE1 origin"
     misc_feature    2192..2599
                     /label="5'MVP1"
     misc_feature    2600..3095
                     /label="MVP1"
     CDS             2600..3187
                     /label="Translation 2600-3187"
                     /translation="MLASSSYYELSFVKVKCGGGFCKRLRRALCCCSGGEEEEQPEMVIGNPTDFQHLHSGGLQMRDSDGRLTSRIPSLGTSGPDFSNEGYQSGDEDNNEGNDDTSSVTSSSSSSSSSSSSSSSSSSSSSSSSSSGSSSSGSSSSGSSSSGSSSSSSPPVNGNEYDTKLPRYPYDVPDYAGYPYDVPDYAYPYDVPDYA*"
     CDS             3095..3184
                     /label="3xHA"
     misc_feature    3194..3239
                     /label="3'ALDO cgd1_3020"
     misc_feature    3248..3604
                     /label="5'ENO cgd5_1960"
     misc_feature    3605..4117
                     /label="Nluc"
     misc_feature    4124..4918
                     /label="NeoR"
     misc_feature    4925..4975
                     /label="3'ENO cgd5_1960"
ORIGIN
        1 aaatgtgcgc ggaaccccta tttgtttatt tttctaaata cattcaaata tgtatccgct
       61 catgagacaa taaccctgat aaatgcttca ataatattga aaaaggaaga gtatgagtat
      121 tcaacatttc cgtgtcgccc ttattccctt ttttgcggca ttttgccttc ctgtttttgc
      181 tcacccagaa acgctggtga aagtaaaaga tgctgaagat cagttgggtg cacgagtggg
      241 ttacatcgaa ctggatctca acagcggtaa gatccttgag agttttcgcc ccgaagaacg
      301 ttttccaatg atgagcactt ttaaagttct gctatgtggc gcggtattat cccgtattga
      361 cgccgggcaa gagcaactcg gtcgccgcat acactattct cagaatgact tggttgagta
      421 ctcaccagtc acagaaaagc atcttacgga tggcatgaca gtaagagaat tatgcagtgc
      481 tgccataagc atgagtgata acactgcggc caacttactt ctgacaacga tcggaggacc
      541 gaaggagcta accgcttttt ttcacaacat gggggatcat gtaactcgcc ttgatcgttg
      601 ggaaccggag ctgaatgaag ccataccaaa cgacgagcgt gacaccacga tgcctgtagc
      661 aatggcaaca acgttgcgca aactattaac tggcgaacta cttactctag cttcccggca
      721 acaattaata gactggatgg aggcggataa agttgcagga ccacttctgc gctcggccct
      781 tccggctggc tggtttattg ctgataaatc tggagccggt gagcgtgggt ctcgcggtat
      841 cattgcagca ctggggccag atggtaagcc ctcccgtatc gtagttatct acacgacggg
      901 cagtcaggca actatggatg aacgaaatag acagatcgct gagataggtg cctcactgat
      961 taagcattgg taactgtcag accaagttta ctcatatata ctttagattg atttaaaact
     1021 tcatttttaa tttaaaagga tctaggtgaa gatccttttt gataatctca tgaccaaaat
     1081 cccttaacgt gagttttcgt tccactgagc gtcagacccc gtagaaaaga tcaaaggatc
     1141 ttcttgagat cctttttttc tgcgcgtaat ctgctgcttg caaacaaaaa aaccaccgct
     1201 accagcggtg gtttgtttgc cggatcaaga gctaccaact ctttttccga aggtaactgg
     1261 cttcagcaga gcgcagatac caaatactgt ccttctagtg tagccgtagt taggccacca
     1321 cttcaagaac tctgtagcac cgcctacata cctcgctctg ctaatcctgt taccagtggc
     1381 tgctgccagt ggcgataagt cgtgtcttac cgggttggac tcaagacgat agttaccgga
     1441 taaggcgcag cggtcgggct gaacgggggg ttcgtgcaca cagcccagct tggagcgaac
     1501 gacctacacc gaactgagat acctacagcg tgagcattga gaaagcgcca cgcttcccga
     1561 agggagaaag gcggacaggt atccggtaag cggcagggtc ggaacaggag agcgcacgag
     1621 ggagcttcca ggggggaacg cctggtatct ttatagtcct gtcgggtttc gccacctctg
     1681 acttgagcgt cgatttttgt gatgctcgtc aggggggccg agcctatgga aaaacgccag
     1741 caacgcggcc tttttacggt tcctggcctt ttgctggcct tttgctcaca tgttctttcc
     1801 tgcgttatcc cctgattctg tggataaccg tattaccgcc tttgagtgag ctgataccgc
     1861 tcgccgcagc cgaacgaccg agcgcagcga gtcagtgagc gaggaagcgg aagagcgccc
     1921 aatacgcaaa ccgcctctcc ccgcgcgttg gccgattcat taatgcagct ggcacgacag
     1981 gtttcccgac tggaaagcgg gcagtgagcg caacgcaatt aatgtgagtt acctcactca
     2041 ttaggcaccc caggctttac actttatgct tccggctcct atgttgtgtg gaattgtgag
     2101 cggataacaa tttcacacag gaaacagcta tgaccatgat tacgccaagc tcggaattaa
     2161 ccctcactaa agggaacaaa agctgggtac ctatggatat cttgagtacc tcgcctaatt
     2221 acgatttcaa tcttttcaaa atcaatttca aaaaataaaa agaattaaaa aaagtaataa
     2281 tcagtcaaat tactaagtgc gaattttcat ttgccaaatt ttattcctaa actactgtca
     2341 aaataggacg catttgcatt tccctccacc ctgttttgca ttgccgccat gacgtttttt
     2401 tttgcgatac caccatttaa aggcataagc gggaggcgat actggacgtt gatctattgt
     2461 tattataaca atgggtctat ttacattaac ttcaagcaat atattatcaa ttataagtaa
     2521 tattcactga catgaaactt aataaaagaa tttcctcagt tcaatcactt tttacattgt
     2581 ttttattttt ttcccaaaaa tgcttgcatc aagtagttac tacgaacttt cttttgtcaa
     2641 ggttaaatgc ggtggtggat tttgcaagag gcttagaagg gcactttgct gttgctccgg
     2701 cggtgaagaa gaagagcaac cagaaatggt aattggtaat ccaactgatt tccaacactt
     2761 acattcaggt ggtctacaga tgagagactc agatggaaga cttacttctc gaattccatc
     2821 tctcggtact tctggtcctg actttagtaa tgagggctat caatcaggag atgaggataa
     2881 caatgaaggc aacgatgaca caagtagtgt gacatcatca agttcatcat caagttcatc
     2941 atcatcaagt tcctcatcat caagttcctc atcatcaagt tcctcatcat caggttcctc
     3001 atcatcaggt tcctcatcat caggttcctc atcatcaggt tcatcatcat catcatcccc
     3061 tcctgtaaat ggaaatgaat atgacacaaa acttcctagg tacccgtacg acgtcccgga
     3121 ctacgctggc tatccctatg atgtgcccga ttatgcgtat ccttacgatg ttccagatta
     3181 tgcctaaccc gggatgcatc ttcatttagt atcttaggtc gataaacttt actttatttg
     3241 gcgcgcctgg ggaaactaaa tatactgaaa ttcggtagat tctatatctc acgggacagc
     3301 ttttcacaca cacttagttc tatattgcgt cataactttt gttttttttt gttgcacttt
     3361 ttttctctta tattcaagta agtggtttag attctctaag ggcgggaata tgaattagtg
     3421 gcaattcaaa ggatttaaac gatcaggcgc ctgcacacca aactctaatt cgtacacagc
     3481 atgcccgagg ttatagatat agatactgcg aaattatttt cattgtttca gttaagaaat
     3541 aataaaatat tttattatag ttattttcca aatttatttg agatttttgt attgaagttt
     3601 agccatggtc ttcacactcg aagatttcgt tggggactgg cgacagacag ccggctacaa
     3661 cctggaccaa gtccttgaac agggaggtgt gtccagtttg tttcagaatc tcggggtgtc
     3721 cgtaactccg atccaaagga ttgtcctgag cggtgaaaat gggctgaaga tcgacatcca
     3781 tgtcatcatc ccgtatgaag gtctgagcgg cgaccaaatg ggccagatcg aaaaaatttt
     3841 taaggtggtg taccctgtgg atgatcatca ctttaaggtg atcctgcact atggcacact
     3901 ggtaatcgac ggggttacgc cgaacatgat cgactatttc ggacggccgt atgaaggcat
     3961 cgccgtgttc gacggcaaaa agatcactgt aacagggacc ctgtggaacg gcaacaaaat
     4021 tatcgacgag cgcctgatca accccgacgg ctccctgctg ttccgagtaa ccatcaacgg
     4081 agtgaccggc tggcggctgt gcgaacgcat tctggcggct agcatgattg aacaagatgg
     4141 tttacacgct ggttctcccg ccgcttgggt cgaaagactt ttcggttatg actgggctca
     4201 acaaaccatc ggttgctctg atgccgccgt cttccgtctt tctgctcaag gtcgtcctgt
     4261 tcttttcgtc aagaccgacc tttctggtgc ccttaatgaa cttcaagatg aagctgcccg
     4321 tctttcttgg cttgccacca ccggtgttcc ttgcgctgct gtccttgacg ttgtcactga
     4381 agccggtaga gactggcttc ttttaggtga agtccccggt caagatcttc tttcttctca
     4441 ccttgctcct gccgaaaaag tttctatcat ggctgatgct atgcgtcgtc ttcataccct
     4501 tgatcccgct acctgccctt tcgaccacca agccaaacat cgtatcgaac gtgctcgtac
     4561 tcgtatggaa gccggtcttg tcgatcaaga tgatcttgac gaagaacatc aaggtcttgc
     4621 ccctgccgaa cttttcgcca gacttaaggc ccgtatgccc gacggtgaag atcttgtcgt
     4681 cacccatggt gatgcctgct tacccaatat catggttgaa aatggtcgtt tttctggttt
     4741 catcgactgt ggtcgtcttg gtgtcgccga ccgttatcaa gatattgcct tagctacccg
     4801 tgatattgct gaagaacttg gtggtgaatg ggctgaccgt ttccttgtcc tttacggtat
     4861 cgccgctccc gattctcaac gtatcgcctt ctatcgtctt cttgacgaat tcttctgaca
     4921 attggttcgt ggcgtgtagg atagtatcga ttaagttttt ctttttatct taattactag
     4981 taccaatcag tttaaacgcg atgagctcca attcgcccta tagtgagtcg tattacaatt
     5041 cactggccgt cgttttacaa cgtcgtgact gggaaaaccc tggcgttacc caacttaatc
     5101 gccttgcagc acatcccccc ttcgccagct ggcgtaatag cgaagaggcc cgcaccgatc
     5161 gcccttccca acagttgcgt agcctgaatg gcgaatgggn nnnnnnnnnn nnnnnnnnnn
     5221 nnnnnnnnnn nnnnnnnnnn nnnnnnnnnn nnnnnnnnnn nnnnnnnnnn nnnnnnnnnn
     5281 nnnnnnnnnn nnnnnnnnnn nnnnnnnnnn nnnnnnnnnn nnncnnnnnn nnnnnnnnnn
     5341 nnnnnnnnnn nnnnnnnnnn nnnnnnnnnn nnnnnnnnnn nnnnnnnnnn nnnnnnnnnn
     5401 nnnnnnnnnn nnnnnannnn nnnnnnnnnn nnnnnnnnnn nnnnnnnnnn nnnnnnnnnn
     5461 nnnnnccttt gacgttggag tccacgttct ttaatagtgg actcttgttc caaactggaa
     5521 caacactcaa ccctatctcg gtctattctt ttgatttata agggattttg ccgatttcgg
     5581 cctattggtt aaaaaatgag ctgatttaac aaaaatttaa cgcgaatttt aacaaaatat
     5641 taacgtttac aatttaggtg gcacttttcg ggg
//
