# Supplementary material for: Cryptosporidium modifies intestinal microvilli through an exported virulence factor
Source: Cell Host Microbe. Author manuscript; Available in PMC 2026 Mar 30. (PMC7618952; doi:10.1016/j.chom.2025.04.001)
Supplement: Vector Maps [file EMS213016-supplement-Vector_Maps.zip › Supplementary genbank files/a3-pcdna4to-hanosp-mvp1.gb]

LOCUS       A3_pCDNA4/TO-HAnoSP-MVP 5568 bp ds-DNA     circular     26-MAR-2025
DEFINITION  .
COMMENT     HAnoSPSRP1
FEATURES             Location/Qualifiers
     promoter        complement(362..392)
                     /label="lac promoter"
     misc_feature    698..1380
                     /label="Col1E1"
     CDS             complement(1478..2137)
                     /label="AmpR"
     promoter        2782..3085
                     /label="CMV enhancer"
     promoter        3086..3289
                     /label="CMV promoter"
     CDS             3579..4103
                     /label="HA MVP1"
                     /translation="MYPYDVPDYALASSSYYELSFVKVKCGGGFCKRLRRALCCCSGGEEEEQPEMVIGNPTDFQHLHSGGLQMRDSDGRLTSRIPSLGTSGPDFSNEGYQSGDEDNNEGNDDTSSVTSSSSSSSSSSSSSSSSSSSSSSSSSSGSSSSGSSSSGSSSSGSSSSSSPPVNGNEYDTKL*"
     rep_origin      4412..4718
                     /label="F1 ori"
ORIGIN
        1 AGGAGCAGGA CTGACACGTG CTACGAGATT TCGATTCCAC CGCCGCCTTC TATGAAAGGT
       61 TGGGCTTCGG AATCGTTTTC CGGGACGCCG GCTGGATGAT CCTCCAGCGC GGGGATCTCA
      121 TGCTGGAGTT CTTCGCCCAC CCCAACTTGT TTATTGCAGC TTATAATGGT TACAAATAAA
      181 GCAATAGCAT CACAAATTTC ACAAATAAAG CATTTTTTTC ACTGCATTCT AGTTGTGGTT
      241 TGTCCAAACT CATCAATGTA TCTTATCATG TCTGTATACC GTCGACCTCT AGCTAGAGCT
      301 TGGCGTAATC ATGGTCATAG CTGTTTCCTG TGTGAAATTG TTATCCGCTC ACAATTCCAC
      361 ACAACATACG AGCCGGAAGC ATAAAGTGTA AAGCCTGGGG TGCCTAATGA GTGAGCTAAC
      421 TCACATTAAT TGCGTTGCGC TCACTGCCCG CTTTCCAGTC GGGAAACCTG TCGTGCCAGC
      481 TGCATTAATG AATCGGCCAA CGCGCGGGGA GAGGCGGTTT GCGTATTGGG CGCTCTTCCG
      541 CTTCCTCGCT CACTGACTCG CTGCGCTCGG TCGTTCGGCT GCGGCGAGCG GTATCAGCTC
      601 ACTCAAAGGC GGTAATACGG TTATCCACAG AATCAGGGGA TAACGCAGGA AAGAACATGT
      661 GAGCAAAAGG CCAGCAAAAG GCCAGGAACC GTAAAAAGGC CGCGTTGCTG GCGTTTTTCC
      721 ATAGGCTCCG CCCCCCTGAC GAGCATCACA AAAATCGACG CTCAAGTCAG AGGTGGCGAA
      781 ACCCGACAGG ACTATAAAGA TACCAGGCGT TTCCCCCTGG AAGCTCCCTC GTGCGCTCTC
      841 CTGTTCCGAC CCTGCCGCTT ACCGGATACC TGTCCGCCTT TCTCCCTTCG GGAAGCGTGG
      901 CGCTTTCTCA TAGCTCACGC TGTAGGTATC TCAGTTCGGT GTAGGTCGTT CGCTCCAAGC
      961 TGGGCTGTGT GCACGAACCC CCCGTTCAGC CCGACCGCTG CGCCTTATCC GGTAACTATC
     1021 GTCTTGAGTC CAACCCGGTA AGACACGACT TATCGCCACT GGCAGCAGCC ACTGGTAACA
     1081 GGATTAGCAG AGCGAGGTAT GTAGGCGGTG CTACAGAGTT CTTGAAGTGG TGGCCTAACT
     1141 ACGGCTACAC TAGAAGAACA GTATTTGGTA TCTGCGCTCT GCTGAAGCCA GTTACCTTCG
     1201 GAAAAAGAGT TGGTAGCTCT TGATCCGGCA AACAAACCAC CGCTGGTAGC GGTGGTTTTT
     1261 TTGTTTGCAA GCAGCAGATT ACGCGCAGAA AAAAAGGATC TCAAGAAGAT CCTTTGATCT
     1321 TTTCTACGGG GTCTGACGCT CAGTGGAACG AAAACTCACG TTAAGGGATT TTGGTCATGA
     1381 GATTATCAAA AAGGATCTTC ACCTAGATCC TTTTAAATTA AAAATGAAGT TTTAAATCAA
     1441 TCTAAAGTAT ATATGAGTAA ACTTGGTCTG ACAGTTACCA ATGCTTAATC AGTGAGGCAC
     1501 CTATCTCAGC GATCTGTCTA TTTCGTTCAT CCATAGTTGC CTGACTCCCC GTCGTGTAGA
     1561 TAACTACGAT ACGGGAGGGC TTACCATCTG GCCCCAGTGC TGCAATGATA CCGCGAGACC
     1621 CACGCTCACC GGCTCCAGAT TTATCAGCAA TAAACCAGCC AGCCGGAAGG GCCGAGCGCA
     1681 GAAGTGGTCC TGCAACTTTA TCCGCCTCCA TCCAGTCTAT TAATTGTTGC CGGGAAGCTA
     1741 GAGTAAGTAG TTCGCCAGTT AATAGTTTGC GCAACGTTGT TGCCATTGCT ACAGGCATCG
     1801 TGGTGTCACG CTCGTCGTTT GGTATGGCTT CATTCAGCTC CGGTTCCCAA CGATCAAGGC
     1861 GAGTTACATG ATCCCCCATG TTGTGCAAAA AAGCGGTTAG CTCCTTCGGT CCTCCGATCG
     1921 TTGTCAGAAG TAAGTTGGCC GCAGTGTTAT CACTCATGGT TATGGCAGCA CTGCATAATT
     1981 CTCTTACTGT CATGCCATCC GTAAGATGCT TTTCTGTGAC TGGTGAGTAC TCAACCAAGT
     2041 CATTCTGAGA ATAGTGTATG CGGCGACCGA GTTGCTCTTG CCCGGCGTCA ATACGGGATA
     2101 ATACCGCGCC ACATAGCAGA ACTTTAAAAG TGCTCATCAT TGGAAAACGT TCTTCGGGGC
     2161 GAAAACTCTC AAGGATCTTA CCGCTGTTGA GATCCAGTTC GATGTAACCC ACTCGTGCAC
     2221 CCAACTGATC TTCAGCATCT TTTACTTTCA CCAGCGTTTC TGGGTGAGCA AAAACAGGAA
     2281 GGCAAAATGC CGCAAAAAAG GGAATAAGGG CGACACGGAA ATGTTGAATA CTCATACTCT
     2341 TCCTTTTTCA ATATTATTGA AGCATTTATC AGGGTTATTG TCTCATGAGC GGATACATAT
     2401 TTGAATGTAT TTAGAAAAAT AAACAAATAG GGGTTCCGCG CACATTTCCC CGAAAAGTGC
     2461 CACCTGACGT CGACGGATCG GGAGATCTCC CGATCCCCTA TGGTGCACTC TCAGTACAAT
     2521 CTGCTCTGAT GCCGCATAGT TAAGCCAGTA TCTGCTCCCT GCTTGTGTGT TGGAGGTCGC
     2581 TGAGTAGTGC GCGAGCAAAA TTTAAGCTAC AACAAGGCAA GGCTTGACCG ACAATTGCAT
     2641 GAAGAATCTG CTTAGGGTTA GGCGTTTTGC GCTGCTTCGC GATGTACGGG CCAGATATAC
     2701 GCGTTGACAT TGATTATTGA CTAGTTATTA ATAGTAATCA ATTACGGGGT CATTAGTTCA
     2761 TAGCCCATAT ATGGAGTTCC GCGTTACATA ACTTACGGTA AATGGCCCGC CTGGCTGACC
     2821 GCCCAACGAC CCCCGCCCAT TGACGTCAAT AATGACGTAT GTTCCCATAG TAACGCCAAT
     2881 AGGGACTTTC CATTGACGTC AATGGGTGGA GTATTTACGG TAAACTGCCC ACTTGGCAGT
     2941 ACATCAAGTG TATCATATGC CAAGTACGCC CCCTATTGAC GTCAATGACG GTAAATGGCC
     3001 CGCCTGGCAT TATGCCCAGT ACATGACCTT ATGGGACTTT CCTACTTGGC AGTACATCTA
     3061 CGTATTAGTC ATCGCTATTA CCATGGTGAT GCGGTTTTGG CAGTACATCA ATGGGCGTGG
     3121 ATAGCGGTTT GACTCACGGG GATTTCCAAG TCTCCACCCC ATTGACGTCA ATGGGAGTTT
     3181 GTTTTGGCAC CAAAATCAAC GGGACTTTCC AAAATGTCGT AACAACTCCG CCCCATTGAC
     3241 GCAAATGGGC GGTAGGCGTG TACGGTGGGA GGTCTATATA AGCAGAGCTC TCCCTATCAG
     3301 TGATAGAGAT CTCCCTATCA GTGATAGAGA TCGTCGACGA GCTCGTTTAG TGAACCGTCA
     3361 GATCGCCTGG AGACGCCATC CACGCTGTTT TGACCTCCAT AGAAGACACC GGGACCGATC
     3421 CAGCCTCCGG ACTCTAGCGT TTAAACTTAA GCTTGGTACC GAGCTCGGAT CCACTAGTCC
     3481 AGTGTGGTGG AATTCTGCAG ATATCCAGCA CAGTGGCGGC CGCTCGAGTC TAGAGGGCCC
     3541 GTTTAAACCC GCTGATCAGC CTCCGGACTC TAGCGTTTAT GTACCCCTAC GACGTGCCCG
     3601 ACTACGCCCT TGCATCAAGT AGTTACTACG AACTTTCTTT TGTCAAGGTT AAATGCGGTG
     3661 GTGGATTTTG CAAGAGGCTT AGAAGGGCAC TTTGCTGTTG CTCCGGCGGT GAAGAAGAAG
     3721 AGCAACCAGA AATGGTAATT GGTAATCCAA CTGATTTCCA ACACTTACAT TCAGGTGGTC
     3781 TACAGATGAG AGACTCAGAT GGAAGACTTA CTTCTCGAAT TCCATCTCTC GGTACTTCTG
     3841 GTCCTGACTT TAGTAATGAG GGCTATCAAT CAGGAGATGA GGATAACAAT GAAGGCAACG
     3901 ATGACACAAG TAGTGTGACA TCATCAAGTT CATCATCAAG TTCATCATCA TCAAGTTCCT
     3961 CATCATCAAG TTCCTCATCA TCAAGTTCCT CATCATCAGG TTCCTCATCA TCAGGTTCCT
     4021 CATCATCAGG TTCCTCATCA TCAGGTTCAT CATCATCATC ATCCCCTCCT GTAAATGGAA
     4081 ATGAATATGA CACAAAACTT TAAAAACCCG CTGATCAGCC TCGACTGTGC CTTCTAGTTG
     4141 CCAGCCATCT GTTGTTTGCC CCTCCCCCGT GCCTTCCTTG ACCCTGGAAG GTGCCACTCC
     4201 CACTGTCCTT TCCTAATAAA ATGAGGAAAT TGCATCGCAT TGTCTGAGTA GGTGTCATTC
     4261 TATTCTGGGG GGTGGGGTGG GGCAGGACAG CAAGGGGGAG GATTGGGAAG ACAATAGCAG
     4321 GCATGCTGGG GATGCGGTGG GCTCTATGGC TTCTGAGGCG GAAAGAACCA GCTGGGGCTC
     4381 TAGGGGGTAT CCCCNNNNNN NNNNNNNNNN NNNNNNNNNN NNNNNNNNNN NNNNNNNNNN
     4441 NNNNNNNNNN NNNNNNNNNN NNNNNNNNNN NNNNNNNNNN NNNNNNNNNN NNNNNNNNNN
     4501 NNNNNNNNNN NNNNNNNNCN NNNNNNNNNN NNNNNNNNNN NNNNNNNNNN NNNNNNNNNN
     4561 NNNNNNNNNN NNNNNNNNNN NNNNNNNNNN NNNNNNNNNN NNNNNNNNNN ANNNNNNNNN
     4621 NNNNNNNNNN NNNNNNNNNN NNNNNNNNNN NNNNNNNNNN CCTTTGACGT TGGAGTCCAC
     4681 GTTCTTTAAT AGTGGACTCT TGTTCCAAAC TGGAACAACA CTCAACCCTA TCTCGGTCTA
     4741 TTCTTTTGAT TTATAAGGGA TTTTGCCGAT TTCGGCCTAT TGGTTAAAAA ATGAGCTGAT
     4801 TTAACAAAAA TTTAACGCGA ATTAATTCTG TGGAATGTGT GTCAGTTAGG GTGTGGAAAG
     4861 TCCCCAGGCT CCCCAGCAGG CAGAAGTATG CAAAGCATGC ATCTCAATTA GTCAGCAACC
     4921 ATAGTCCCGC CCCTAACTCC GCCCATCCCG CCCCTAACTC CGCCCAGTTC CGCCCATTCT
     4981 CCGCCCCATG GCTGACTAAT TTTTTTTATT TATGCAGAGG CCGAGGCCGC CTCTGCCTCT
     5041 GAGCTATTCC AGAAGTAGTG AGGAGGCTTT TTTGGAGGCC TAGGCTTTTG CAAAAAGCTC
     5101 CCGGGAGCTT GTATATCCAT TTTCGGATCT GATCAGCACG TGTTGACAAT TAATCATCGG
     5161 CATAGTATAT CGGCATAGTA TAATACGACA AGGTGAGGAA CTAAACCATG GCCAAGTTGA
     5221 CCAGTGCCGT TCCGGTGCTC ACCGCGCGCG ACGTCGCCGG AGCGGTCGAG TTCTGGACCG
     5281 ACCGGCTCGG GTTCTCCCGG GACTTCGTGG AGGACGACTT CGCCGGTGTG GTCCGGGACG
     5341 ACGTGACCCT GTTCATCAGC GCGGTCCAGG ACCAGGTGGT GCCGGACAAC ACCCTGGCCT
     5401 GGGTGTGGGT GCGCGGCCTG GACGAGCTGT ACGCCGAGTG GTCGGAGGTC GTGTCCACGA
     5461 ACTTCCGGGA CGCCTCCGGG CCGGCCATGA CCGAGATCGG CGAGCAGCCG TGGGGGCGGG
     5521 AGTTCGCCCT GCGCGACCCG GCCGGCAACT GCGTGCACTT CGTGGCCG
//
