# Supplementary material for: Cryptosporidium modifies intestinal microvilli through an exported virulence factor
Source: Cell Host Microbe. Author manuscript; Available in PMC 2026 Mar 30. (PMC7618952; doi:10.1016/j.chom.2025.04.001)
Supplement: Vector Maps [file EMS213016-supplement-Vector_Maps.zip › Supplementary genbank files/g4-and-g5-mvp1-ha-nlucneo.gb]

LOCUS       G4_and_G5_MVP1-HA_NlucN 5754 bp ds-DNA     circular     26-MAR-2025
DEFINITION  .
SOURCE      synthetic DNA construct
  ORGANISM  synthetic DNA construct
COMMENT     Imported using the Genbank importer. File name: New
            Assembly_assembledseq.gb synthetic DNA NEBuilder-generated oligos
            (UPPERCASE = gene-specific, lowercase = overlap) 5SRPvector_fwd:
            CAATTGGTTCGTGGCGTG 5SRPvector_fwd 3'Tm: 64.7  3'Ta: 64.2
            5SRPvector_rev: GGCTAAACTTCAATACAAAAATCTCAAATAAATTTG 5SRPvector_rev
            3'Tm: 63.2  3'Ta: 64.2 NlucNeo_fwd:
            ttttgtattgaagtttagccATGGTCTTCACACTCGAAG NlucNeo_fwd 3'Tm: 61.3
            3'Ta: 60.1 NlucNeo_rev: tacacgccacgaaccaattgTCAGAAGAATTCGTCAAGAAG
            NlucNeo_rev 3'Tm: 59.1  3'Ta: 60.1
FEATURES             Location/Qualifiers
     misc_feature    502..909
                     /label="5'MVP1"
     CDS             910..1485
                     /label="Translation 910-1485"
                     /translation="MKFLSNLSIISILAVIAVFYSFTSTESDLASSSYYELSFVKVKCGGGFCKRLRRALCCCSGGEEEEQPEMVIGNPTDFQHLHSGGLQMRDSDGRLTSRIPSLGTSGPDFSNEGYQSGDEDNNEGNDDTSSVTSSSSSSSSSSSSSSSSSSSSSSSSSSGSSSSGSSSSGSSSSGSSSSSSPPVNGNEYDTKL"
     misc_feature    910..1486
                     /label="MVP1"
     CDS             1486..1575
                     /label="3xHA"
     CDS             1486..1578
                     /label="Translation 1486-1578"
                     /translation="PRYPYDVPDYAGYPYDVPDYAYPYDVPDYA*"
     misc_feature    1585..1630
                     /label="3'ALDO cgd1_3020"
     misc_feature    1639..1995
                     /label="5'ENO cgd5_1960"
     misc_feature    1996..2508
                     /label="Nluc"
     misc_feature    2515..3309
                     /label="NeoR"
     misc_feature    3316..3366
                     /label="3'ENO cgd5_1960"
     misc_feature    4107..4135
                     /label="AmpR promoter"
     misc_feature    4177..5037
                     /label="AmpR-BLA"
     rep_origin      5132..60
                     /label="ColE1 origin"
ORIGIN
        1 cgatttttgt gatgctcgtc aggggggccg agcctatgga aaaacgccag caacgcggcc
       61 tttttacggt tcctggcctt ttgctggcct tttgctcaca tgttctttcc tgcgttatcc
      121 cctgattctg tggataaccg tattaccgcc tttgagtgag ctgataccgc tcgccgcagc
      181 cgaacgaccg agcgcagcga gtcagtgagc gaggaagcgg aagagcgccc aatacgcaaa
      241 ccgcctctcc ccgcgcgttg gccgattcat taatgcagct ggcacgacag gtttcccgac
      301 tggaaagcgg gcagtgagcg caacgcaatt aatgtgagtt acctcactca ttaggcaccc
      361 caggctttac actttatgct tccggctcct atgttgtgtg gaattgtgag cggataacaa
      421 tttcacacag gaaacagcta tgaccatgat tacgccaagc tcggaattaa ccctcactaa
      481 agggaacaaa agctgggtac ctatggatat cttgagtacc tcgcctaatt acgatttcaa
      541 tcttttcaaa atcaatttca aaaaataaaa agaattaaaa aaagtaataa tcagtcaaat
      601 tactaagtgc gaattttcat ttgccaaatt ttattcctaa actactgtca aaataggacg
      661 catttgcatt tccctccacc ctgttttgca ttgccgccat gacgtttttt tttgcgatac
      721 caccatttaa aggcataagc gggaggcgat actggacgtt gatctattgt tattataaca
      781 atgggtctat ttacattaac ttcaagcaat atattatcaa ttataagtaa tattcactga
      841 catgaaactt aataaaagaa tttcctcagt tcaatcactt tttacattgt ttttattttt
      901 ttcccaaaaA TGAAATTTTT ATCAAATTTG TCGATTATCT CAATATTGGC TGTTATTGCT
      961 GTCTTTTACA GCTTTACTTC TACTGAATCT GATCTTGCAT CAAGTAGTTA CTACGAACTT
     1021 TCTTTTGTCA AGGTTAAATG CGGTGGTGGA TTTTGCAAGA GGCTTAGAAG GGCACTTTGC
     1081 TGTTGCTCCG GCGGTGAAGA AGAAGAGCAA CCAGAAATGG TAATTGGTAA TCCAACTGAT
     1141 TTCCAACACT TACATTCAGG TGGTCTACAG ATGAGAGACT CAGATGGAAG ACTTACTTCT
     1201 CGAATTCCAT CTCTCGGTAC TTCTGGTCCT GACTTTAGTA ATGAGGGCTA TCAATCAGGA
     1261 GATGAGGATA ACAATGAAGG CAACGATGAC ACAAGTAGTG TGACATCATC AAGTTCATCA
     1321 TCAAGTTCAT CATCATCAAG TTCCTCATCA TCAAGTTCCT CATCATCAAG TTCCTCATCA
     1381 TCAGGTTCCT CATCATCAGG TTCCTCATCA TCAGGTTCCT CATCATCAGG TTCATCATCA
     1441 TCATCATCCC CTCCTGTAAA TGGAAATGAA TATGACACAA AACTTcctag gtacccgtac
     1501 gacgtcccgg actacgctgg ctatccctat gatgtgcccg attatgcgta tccttacgat
     1561 gttccagatt atgcctaacc cgggatgcat cttcatttag tatcttaggt cgataaactt
     1621 tactttattt ggcgcgcctg gggaaactaa atatactgaa attcggtaga ttctatatct
     1681 cacgggacag cttttcacac acacttagtt ctatattgcg tcataacttt tgtttttttt
     1741 tgttgcactt tttttctctt atattcaagt aagtggttta gattctctaa gggcgggaat
     1801 atgaattagt ggcaattcaa aggatttaaa cgatcaggcg cctgcacacc aaactctaat
     1861 tcgtacacag catgcccgag gttatagata tagatactgc gaaattattt tcattgtttc
     1921 agttaagaaa taataaaata ttttattata gttattttcc aaatttattt gagatttttg
     1981 tattgaagtt tagccatggt cttcacactc gaagatttcg ttggggactg gcgacagaca
     2041 gccggctaca acctggacca agtccttgaa cagggaggtg tgtccagttt gtttcagaat
     2101 ctcggggtgt ccgtaactcc gatccaaagg attgtcctga gcggtgaaaa tgggctgaag
     2161 atcgacatcc atgtcatcat cccgtatgaa ggtctgagcg gcgaccaaat gggccagatc
     2221 gaaaaaattt ttaaggtggt gtaccctgtg gatgatcatc actttaaggt gatcctgcac
     2281 tatggcacac tggtaatcga cggggttacg ccgaacatga tcgactattt cggacggccg
     2341 tatgaaggca tcgccgtgtt cgacggcaaa aagatcactg taacagggac cctgtggaac
     2401 ggcaacaaaa ttatcgacga gcgcctgatc aaccccgacg gctccctgct gttccgagta
     2461 accatcaacg gagtgaccgg ctggcggctg tgcgaacgca ttctggcggc tagcatgatt
     2521 gaacaagatg gtttacacgc tggttctccc gccgcttggg tcgaaagact tttcggttat
     2581 gactgggctc aacaaaccat cggttgctct gatgccgccg tcttccgtct ttctgctcaa
     2641 ggtcgtcctg ttcttttcgt caagaccgac ctttctggtg cccttaatga acttcaagat
     2701 gaagctgccc gtctttcttg gcttgccacc accggtgttc cttgcgctgc tgtccttgac
     2761 gttgtcactg aagccggtag agactggctt cttttaggtg aagtccccgg tcaagatctt
     2821 ctttcttctc accttgctcc tgccgaaaaa gtttctatca tggctgatgc tatgcgtcgt
     2881 cttcataccc ttgatcccgc tacctgccct ttcgaccacc aagccaaaca tcgtatcgaa
     2941 cgtgctcgta ctcgtatgga agccggtctt gtcgatcaag atgatcttga cgaagaacat
     3001 caaggtcttg cccctgccga acttttcgcc agacttaagg cccgtatgcc cgacggtgaa
     3061 gatcttgtcg tcacccatgg tgatgcctgc ttacccaata tcatggttga aaatggtcgt
     3121 ttttctggtt tcatcgactg tggtcgtctt ggtgtcgccg accgttatca agatattgcc
     3181 ttagctaccc gtgatattgc tgaagaactt ggtggtgaat gggctgaccg tttccttgtc
     3241 ctttacggta tcgccgctcc cgattctcaa cgtatcgcct tctatcgtct tcttgacgaa
     3301 ttcttctgac aattggttcg tggcgtgtag gatagtatcg attaagtttt tctttttatc
     3361 ttaattacta gtaccaatca gtttaaacgc gatgagctcc aattcgccct atagtgagtc
     3421 gtattacaat tcactggccg tcgttttaca acgtcgtgac tgggaaaacc ctggcgttac
     3481 ccaacttaat cgccttgcag cacatccccc cttcgccagc tggcgtaata gcgaagaggc
     3541 ccgcaccgat cgcccttccc aacagttgcg tagcctgaat ggcgaatggg nnnnnnnnnn
     3601 nnnnnnnnnn nnnnnnnnnn nnnnnnnnnn nnnnnnnnnn nnnnnnnnnn nnnnnnnnnn
     3661 nnnnnnnnnn nnnnnnnnnn nnnnnnnnnn nnnnnnnnnn nnnnnnnnnn nnnncnnnnn
     3721 nnnnnnnnnn nnnnnnnnnn nnnnnnnnnn nnnnnnnnnn nnnnnnnnnn nnnnnnnnnn
     3781 nnnnnnnnnn nnnnnnnnnn nnnnnnannn nnnnnnnnnn nnnnnnnnnn nnnnnnnnnn
     3841 nnnnnnnnnn nnnnnncctt tgacgttgga gtccacgttc tttaatagtg gactcttgtt
     3901 ccaaactgga acaacactca accctatctc ggtctattct tttgatttat aagggatttt
     3961 gccgatttcg gcctattggt taaaaaatga gctgatttaa caaaaattta acgcgaattt
     4021 taacaaaata ttaacgttta caatttaggt ggcacttttc ggggaaatgt gcgcggaacc
     4081 cctatttgtt tatttttcta aatacattca aatatgtatc cgctcatgag acaataaccc
     4141 tgataaatgc ttcaataata ttgaaaaagg aagagtatga gtattcaaca tttccgtgtc
     4201 gcccttattc ccttttttgc ggcattttgc cttcctgttt ttgctcaccc agaaacgctg
     4261 gtgaaagtaa aagatgctga agatcagttg ggtgcacgag tgggttacat cgaactggat
     4321 ctcaacagcg gtaagatcct tgagagtttt cgccccgaag aacgttttcc aatgatgagc
     4381 acttttaaag ttctgctatg tggcgcggta ttatcccgta ttgacgccgg gcaagagcaa
     4441 ctcggtcgcc gcatacacta ttctcagaat gacttggttg agtactcacc agtcacagaa
     4501 aagcatctta cggatggcat gacagtaaga gaattatgca gtgctgccat aagcatgagt
     4561 gataacactg cggccaactt acttctgaca acgatcggag gaccgaagga gctaaccgct
     4621 ttttttcaca acatggggga tcatgtaact cgccttgatc gttgggaacc ggagctgaat
     4681 gaagccatac caaacgacga gcgtgacacc acgatgcctg tagcaatggc aacaacgttg
     4741 cgcaaactat taactggcga actacttact ctagcttccc ggcaacaatt aatagactgg
     4801 atggaggcgg ataaagttgc aggaccactt ctgcgctcgg cccttccggc tggctggttt
     4861 attgctgata aatctggagc cggtgagcgt gggtctcgcg gtatcattgc agcactgggg
     4921 ccagatggta agccctcccg tatcgtagtt atctacacga cgggcagtca ggcaactatg
     4981 gatgaacgaa atagacagat cgctgagata ggtgcctcac tgattaagca ttggtaactg
     5041 tcagaccaag tttactcata tatactttag attgatttaa aacttcattt ttaatttaaa
     5101 aggatctagg tgaagatcct ttttgataat ctcatgacca aaatccctta acgtgagttt
     5161 tcgttccact gagcgtcaga ccccgtagaa aagatcaaag gatcttcttg agatcctttt
     5221 tttctgcgcg taatctgctg cttgcaaaca aaaaaaccac cgctaccagc ggtggtttgt
     5281 ttgccggatc aagagctacc aactcttttt ccgaaggtaa ctggcttcag cagagcgcag
     5341 ataccaaata ctgtccttct agtgtagccg tagttaggcc accacttcaa gaactctgta
     5401 gcaccgccta catacctcgc tctgctaatc ctgttaccag tggctgctgc cagtggcgat
     5461 aagtcgtgtc ttaccgggtt ggactcaaga cgatagttac cggataaggc gcagcggtcg
     5521 ggctgaacgg ggggttcgtg cacacagccc agcttggagc gaacgaccta caccgaactg
     5581 agatacctac agcgtgagca ttgagaaagc gccacgcttc ccgaagggag aaaggcggac
     5641 aggtatccgg taagcggcag ggtcggaaca ggagagcgca cgagggagct tccagggggg
     5701 aacgcctggt atctttatag tcctgtcggg tttcgccacc tctgacttga gcgt
//
