# Supplementary material for: Cryptosporidium modifies intestinal microvilli through an exported virulence factor
Source: Cell Host Microbe. Author manuscript; Available in PMC 2026 Mar 30. (PMC7618952; doi:10.1016/j.chom.2025.04.001)
Supplement: Vector Maps [file EMS213016-supplement-Vector_Maps.zip › Supplementary genbank files/v-mutant-lsfv-point-mutation-mvp1-ha-nlucneo.gb]

LOCUS       V_mutant_(LSFV_point_mu 5754 bp ds-DNA     circular     26-MAR-2025
DEFINITION  .
SOURCE      synthetic DNA construct
  ORGANISM  synthetic DNA construct
COMMENT     Imported using the Genbank importer. File name: New
            Assembly_assembledseq.gb synthetic DNA NEBuilder-generated oligos
            (UPPERCASE = gene-specific, lowercase = overlap) 5SRPvector_fwd:
            CAATTGGTTCGTGGCGTG 5SRPvector_fwd 3'Tm: 64.7  3'Ta: 64.2
            5SRPvector_rev: GGCTAAACTTCAATACAAAAATCTCAAATAAATTTG 5SRPvector_rev
            3'Tm: 63.2  3'Ta: 64.2 NlucNeo_fwd:
            ttttgtattgaagtttagccATGGTCTTCACACTCGAAG NlucNeo_fwd 3'Tm: 61.3
            3'Ta: 60.1 NlucNeo_rev: tacacgccacgaaccaattgTCAGAAGAATTCGTCAAGAAG
            NlucNeo_rev 3'Tm: 59.1  3'Ta: 60.1
FEATURES             Location/Qualifiers
     misc_feature    43..71
                     /label="AmpR promoter"
     misc_feature    113..973
                     /label="AmpR-BLA"
     rep_origin      1068..1750
                     /label="ColE1 origin"
     misc_feature    2192..2599
                     /label="5'MVP1"
     misc_feature    2600..3176
                     /label="MVP1"
     CDS             2600..3268
                     /label="Translation 2600-3268"
                     /translation="MKFLSNLSIISILAVIAVFYSFTSTESDLASSSYYELSFAKVKCGGGFCKRLRRALCCCSGGEEEEQPEMVIGNPTDFQHLHSGGLQMRDSDGRLTSRIPSLGTSGPDFSNEGYQSGDEDNNEGNDDTSSVTSSSSSSSSSSSSSSSSSSSSSSSSSSGSSSSGSSSSGSSSSGSSSSSSPPVNGNEYDTKLPRYPYDVPDYAGYPYDVPDYAYPYDVPDYA*"
     CDS             3176..3265
                     /label="3xHA"
     misc_feature    3275..3320
                     /label="3'ALDO cgd1_3020"
     misc_feature    3329..3685
                     /label="5'ENO cgd5_1960"
     misc_feature    3686..4198
                     /label="Nluc"
     misc_feature    4205..4999
                     /label="NeoR"
     misc_feature    5006..5056
                     /label="3'ENO cgd5_1960"
ORIGIN
        1 aaatgtgcgc ggaaccccta tttgtttatt tttctaaata cattcaaata tgtatccgct
       61 catgagacaa taaccctgat aaatgcttca ataatattga aaaaggaaga gtatgagtat
      121 tcaacatttc cgtgtcgccc ttattccctt ttttgcggca ttttgccttc ctgtttttgc
      181 tcacccagaa acgctggtga aagtaaaaga tgctgaagat cagttgggtg cacgagtggg
      241 ttacatcgaa ctggatctca acagcggtaa gatccttgag agttttcgcc ccgaagaacg
      301 ttttccaatg atgagcactt ttaaagttct gctatgtggc gcggtattat cccgtattga
      361 cgccgggcaa gagcaactcg gtcgccgcat acactattct cagaatgact tggttgagta
      421 ctcaccagtc acagaaaagc atcttacgga tggcatgaca gtaagagaat tatgcagtgc
      481 tgccataagc atgagtgata acactgcggc caacttactt ctgacaacga tcggaggacc
      541 gaaggagcta accgcttttt ttcacaacat gggggatcat gtaactcgcc ttgatcgttg
      601 ggaaccggag ctgaatgaag ccataccaaa cgacgagcgt gacaccacga tgcctgtagc
      661 aatggcaaca acgttgcgca aactattaac tggcgaacta cttactctag cttcccggca
      721 acaattaata gactggatgg aggcggataa agttgcagga ccacttctgc gctcggccct
      781 tccggctggc tggtttattg ctgataaatc tggagccggt gagcgtgggt ctcgcggtat
      841 cattgcagca ctggggccag atggtaagcc ctcccgtatc gtagttatct acacgacggg
      901 cagtcaggca actatggatg aacgaaatag acagatcgct gagataggtg cctcactgat
      961 taagcattgg taactgtcag accaagttta ctcatatata ctttagattg atttaaaact
     1021 tcatttttaa tttaaaagga tctaggtgaa gatccttttt gataatctca tgaccaaaat
     1081 cccttaacgt gagttttcgt tccactgagc gtcagacccc gtagaaaaga tcaaaggatc
     1141 ttcttgagat cctttttttc tgcgcgtaat ctgctgcttg caaacaaaaa aaccaccgct
     1201 accagcggtg gtttgtttgc cggatcaaga gctaccaact ctttttccga aggtaactgg
     1261 cttcagcaga gcgcagatac caaatactgt ccttctagtg tagccgtagt taggccacca
     1321 cttcaagaac tctgtagcac cgcctacata cctcgctctg ctaatcctgt taccagtggc
     1381 tgctgccagt ggcgataagt cgtgtcttac cgggttggac tcaagacgat agttaccgga
     1441 taaggcgcag cggtcgggct gaacgggggg ttcgtgcaca cagcccagct tggagcgaac
     1501 gacctacacc gaactgagat acctacagcg tgagcattga gaaagcgcca cgcttcccga
     1561 agggagaaag gcggacaggt atccggtaag cggcagggtc ggaacaggag agcgcacgag
     1621 ggagcttcca ggggggaacg cctggtatct ttatagtcct gtcgggtttc gccacctctg
     1681 acttgagcgt cgatttttgt gatgctcgtc aggggggccg agcctatgga aaaacgccag
     1741 caacgcggcc tttttacggt tcctggcctt ttgctggcct tttgctcaca tgttctttcc
     1801 tgcgttatcc cctgattctg tggataaccg tattaccgcc tttgagtgag ctgataccgc
     1861 tcgccgcagc cgaacgaccg agcgcagcga gtcagtgagc gaggaagcgg aagagcgccc
     1921 aatacgcaaa ccgcctctcc ccgcgcgttg gccgattcat taatgcagct ggcacgacag
     1981 gtttcccgac tggaaagcgg gcagtgagcg caacgcaatt aatgtgagtt acctcactca
     2041 ttaggcaccc caggctttac actttatgct tccggctcct atgttgtgtg gaattgtgag
     2101 cggataacaa tttcacacag gaaacagcta tgaccatgat tacgccaagc tcggaattaa
     2161 ccctcactaa agggaacaaa agctgggtac ctatggatat cttgagtacc tcgcctaatt
     2221 acgatttcaa tcttttcaaa atcaatttca aaaaataaaa agaattaaaa aaagtaataa
     2281 tcagtcaaat tactaagtgc gaattttcat ttgccaaatt ttattcctaa actactgtca
     2341 aaataggacg catttgcatt tccctccacc ctgttttgca ttgccgccat gacgtttttt
     2401 tttgcgatac caccatttaa aggcataagc gggaggcgat actggacgtt gatctattgt
     2461 tattataaca atgggtctat ttacattaac ttcaagcaat atattatcaa ttataagtaa
     2521 tattcactga catgaaactt aataaaagaa tttcctcagt tcaatcactt tttacattgt
     2581 ttttattttt ttcccaaaaa tgaaattttt atcaaatttg tcgattatct caatattggc
     2641 tgttattgct gtcttttaca gctttacttc tactgaatct gatcttgcat caagtagtta
     2701 ctacgaactt tcttttgcca aggttaaatg cggtggtgga ttttgcaaga ggcttagaag
     2761 ggcactttgc tgttgctccg gcggtgaaga agaagagcaa ccagaaatgg taattggtaa
     2821 tccaactgat ttccaacact tacattcagg tggtctacag atgagagact cagatggaag
     2881 acttacttct cgaattccat ctctcggtac ttctggtcct gactttagta atgagggcta
     2941 tcaatcagga gatgaggata acaatgaagg caacgatgac acaagtagtg tgacatcatc
     3001 aagttcatca tcaagttcat catcatcaag ttcctcatca tcaagttcct catcatcaag
     3061 ttcctcatca tcaggttcct catcatcagg ttcctcatca tcaggttcct catcatcagg
     3121 ttcatcatca tcatcatccc ctcctgtaaa tggaaatgaa tatgacacaa aacttcctag
     3181 gtacccgtac gacgtcccgg actacgctgg ctatccctat gatgtgcccg attatgcgta
     3241 tccttacgat gttccagatt atgcctaacc cgggatgcat cttcatttag tatcttaggt
     3301 cgataaactt tactttattt ggcgcgcctg gggaaactaa atatactgaa attcggtaga
     3361 ttctatatct cacgggacag cttttcacac acacttagtt ctatattgcg tcataacttt
     3421 tgtttttttt tgttgcactt tttttctctt atattcaagt aagtggttta gattctctaa
     3481 gggcgggaat atgaattagt ggcaattcaa aggatttaaa cgatcaggcg cctgcacacc
     3541 aaactctaat tcgtacacag catgcccgag gttatagata tagatactgc gaaattattt
     3601 tcattgtttc agttaagaaa taataaaata ttttattata gttattttcc aaatttattt
     3661 gagatttttg tattgaagtt tagccatggt cttcacactc gaagatttcg ttggggactg
     3721 gcgacagaca gccggctaca acctggacca agtccttgaa cagggaggtg tgtccagttt
     3781 gtttcagaat ctcggggtgt ccgtaactcc gatccaaagg attgtcctga gcggtgaaaa
     3841 tgggctgaag atcgacatcc atgtcatcat cccgtatgaa ggtctgagcg gcgaccaaat
     3901 gggccagatc gaaaaaattt ttaaggtggt gtaccctgtg gatgatcatc actttaaggt
     3961 gatcctgcac tatggcacac tggtaatcga cggggttacg ccgaacatga tcgactattt
     4021 cggacggccg tatgaaggca tcgccgtgtt cgacggcaaa aagatcactg taacagggac
     4081 cctgtggaac ggcaacaaaa ttatcgacga gcgcctgatc aaccccgacg gctccctgct
     4141 gttccgagta accatcaacg gagtgaccgg ctggcggctg tgcgaacgca ttctggcggc
     4201 tagcatgatt gaacaagatg gtttacacgc tggttctccc gccgcttggg tcgaaagact
     4261 tttcggttat gactgggctc aacaaaccat cggttgctct gatgccgccg tcttccgtct
     4321 ttctgctcaa ggtcgtcctg ttcttttcgt caagaccgac ctttctggtg cccttaatga
     4381 acttcaagat gaagctgccc gtctttcttg gcttgccacc accggtgttc cttgcgctgc
     4441 tgtccttgac gttgtcactg aagccggtag agactggctt cttttaggtg aagtccccgg
     4501 tcaagatctt ctttcttctc accttgctcc tgccgaaaaa gtttctatca tggctgatgc
     4561 tatgcgtcgt cttcataccc ttgatcccgc tacctgccct ttcgaccacc aagccaaaca
     4621 tcgtatcgaa cgtgctcgta ctcgtatgga agccggtctt gtcgatcaag atgatcttga
     4681 cgaagaacat caaggtcttg cccctgccga acttttcgcc agacttaagg cccgtatgcc
     4741 cgacggtgaa gatcttgtcg tcacccatgg tgatgcctgc ttacccaata tcatggttga
     4801 aaatggtcgt ttttctggtt tcatcgactg tggtcgtctt ggtgtcgccg accgttatca
     4861 agatattgcc ttagctaccc gtgatattgc tgaagaactt ggtggtgaat gggctgaccg
     4921 tttccttgtc ctttacggta tcgccgctcc cgattctcaa cgtatcgcct tctatcgtct
     4981 tcttgacgaa ttcttctgac aattggttcg tggcgtgtag gatagtatcg attaagtttt
     5041 tctttttatc ttaattacta gtaccaatca gtttaaacgc gatgagctcc aattcgccct
     5101 atagtgagtc gtattacaat tcactggccg tcgttttaca acgtcgtgac tgggaaaacc
     5161 ctggcgttac ccaacttaat cgccttgcag cacatccccc cttcgccagc tggcgtaata
     5221 gcgaagaggc ccgcaccgat cgcccttccc aacagttgcg tagcctgaat ggcgaatggg
     5281 nnnnnnnnnn nnnnnnnnnn nnnnnnnnnn nnnnnnnnnn nnnnnnnnnn nnnnnnnnnn
     5341 nnnnnnnnnn nnnnnnnnnn nnnnnnnnnn nnnnnnnnnn nnnnnnnnnn nnnnnnnnnn
     5401 nnnncnnnnn nnnnnnnnnn nnnnnnnnnn nnnnnnnnnn nnnnnnnnnn nnnnnnnnnn
     5461 nnnnnnnnnn nnnnnnnnnn nnnnnnnnnn nnnnnnannn nnnnnnnnnn nnnnnnnnnn
     5521 nnnnnnnnnn nnnnnnnnnn nnnnnncctt tgacgttgga gtccacgttc tttaatagtg
     5581 gactcttgtt ccaaactgga acaacactca accctatctc ggtctattct tttgatttat
     5641 aagggatttt gccgatttcg gcctattggt taaaaaatga gctgatttaa caaaaattta
     5701 acgcgaattt taacaaaata ttaacgttta caatttaggt ggcacttttc gggg
//
