# Supplementary material for: Cryptosporidium modifies intestinal microvilli through an exported virulence factor
Source: Cell Host Microbe. Author manuscript; Available in PMC 2026 Mar 30. (PMC7618952; doi:10.1016/j.chom.2025.04.001)
Supplement: Vector Maps [file EMS213016-supplement-Vector_Maps.zip › Supplementary genbank files/2_400-ha-nlucneo.gb]

LOCUS       2_400-HA_NlucNeo        5760 bp ds-DNA     circular     26-MAR-2025
DEFINITION  .
SOURCE      synthetic DNA construct
  ORGANISM  synthetic DNA construct
COMMENT     Imported using the Genbank importer. File name: New
            Assembly_assembledseq.gb synthetic DNA NEBuilder-generated oligos
            (UPPERCASE = gene-specific, lowercase = overlap) 5SRPvector_fwd:
            CAATTGGTTCGTGGCGTG 5SRPvector_fwd 3'Tm: 64.7  3'Ta: 64.2
            5SRPvector_rev: GGCTAAACTTCAATACAAAAATCTCAAATAAATTTG 5SRPvector_rev
            3'Tm: 63.2  3'Ta: 64.2 NlucNeo_fwd:
            ttttgtattgaagtttagccATGGTCTTCACACTCGAAG NlucNeo_fwd 3'Tm: 61.3
            3'Ta: 60.1 NlucNeo_rev: tacacgccacgaaccaattgTCAGAAGAATTCGTCAAGAAG
            NlucNeo_rev 3'Tm: 59.1  3'Ta: 60.1
FEATURES             Location/Qualifiers
     misc_feature    502..909
                     /label="5'MVP1"
     misc_feature    910..1491
                     /label="cgd2_400"
     CDS             910..1491
                     /label="Translation 910-1491"
                     /translation="MTFITNYFYAILLILIINSAFFTINEVHPSEYKFSILQIKAPRCPKLRSLLCCCSASSENEDDELQNQNEGAGSGVPVLLAYNPISNTDESNSGGTNGNDEEDPKCCSSSSSSSSSSSSSSKRKKVDVSKSHPSHPGLYTELLTFQPEVGA?SGFTNTATRFPPSDPDPPEFIPNVRTTTTTTTRKTETTSNDS"
     CDS             1492..1581
                     /label="3xHA"
     CDS             1492..1584
                     /label="Translation 1492-1584"
                     /translation="PRYPYDVPDYAGYPYDVPDYAYPYDVPDYA*"
     misc_feature    1591..1636
                     /label="3'ALDO cgd1_3020"
     misc_feature    1645..2001
                     /label="5'ENO cgd5_1960"
     misc_feature    2002..2514
                     /label="Nluc"
     misc_feature    2521..3315
                     /label="NeoR"
     misc_feature    3322..3372
                     /label="3'ENO cgd5_1960"
     misc_feature    4113..4141
                     /label="AmpR promoter"
     misc_feature    4183..5043
                     /label="AmpR-BLA"
     rep_origin      5138..60
                     /label="ColE1 origin"
ORIGIN
        1 cgatttttgt gatgctcgtc aggggggccg agcctatgga aaaacgccag caacgcggcc
       61 tttttacggt tcctggcctt ttgctggcct tttgctcaca tgttctttcc tgcgttatcc
      121 cctgattctg tggataaccg tattaccgcc tttgagtgag ctgataccgc tcgccgcagc
      181 cgaacgaccg agcgcagcga gtcagtgagc gaggaagcgg aagagcgccc aatacgcaaa
      241 ccgcctctcc ccgcgcgttg gccgattcat taatgcagct ggcacgacag gtttcccgac
      301 tggaaagcgg gcagtgagcg caacgcaatt aatgtgagtt acctcactca ttaggcaccc
      361 caggctttac actttatgct tccggctcct atgttgtgtg gaattgtgag cggataacaa
      421 tttcacacag gaaacagcta tgaccatgat tacgccaagc tcggaattaa ccctcactaa
      481 agggaacaaa agctgggtac ctatggatat cttgagtacc tcgcctaatt acgatttcaa
      541 tcttttcaaa atcaatttca aaaaataaaa agaattaaaa aaagtaataa tcagtcaaat
      601 tactaagtgc gaattttcat ttgccaaatt ttattcctaa actactgtca aaataggacg
      661 catttgcatt tccctccacc ctgttttgca ttgccgccat gacgtttttt tttgcgatac
      721 caccatttaa aggcataagc gggaggcgat actggacgtt gatctattgt tattataaca
      781 atgggtctat ttacattaac ttcaagcaat atattatcaa ttataagtaa tattcactga
      841 catgaaactt aataaaagaa tttcctcagt tcaatcactt tttacattgt ttttattttt
      901 ttcccaaaaA TGACTTTTAT AACAAATTAT TTCTATGCAA TTCTTCTTAT TCTAATAATC
      961 AATTCCGCCT TTTTCACCAT TAATGAAGTA CATCCATCCG AATATAAATT CTCAATTCTG
     1021 CAAATAAAAG CACCTCGTTG TCCAAAACTT AGAAGTCTTC TTTGCTGTTG TTCAGCTTCT
     1081 TCTGAAAATG AAGATGATGA ACTTCAAAAT CAAAATGAAG GTGCAGGATC TGGCGTCCCT
     1141 GTCTTGTTAG CTTACAATCC CATCTCTAAT ACAGATGAAA GTAATTCTGG AGGCACTAAT
     1201 GGTAATGATG AGGAAGATCC CAAATGTTGC TCAAGCTCAT CATCATCATC ATCATCATCA
     1261 TCATCATCAT CTAAAAGAAA GAAAGTTGAT GTTTCTAAAA GCCACCCAAG CCATCCTGGT
     1321 CTTTACACCG AACTACTAAC TTTTCAACCA GAGGTTGGGG CATRTTCTGG CTTTACAAAT
     1381 ACAGCAACAA GATTTCCTCC TTCAGACCCA GATCCTCCTG AATTCATTCC TAATGTACGT
     1441 ACTACTACTA CCACGACTAC TAGAAAGACT GAAACTACTA GCAATGATTC Ccctaggtac
     1501 ccgtacgacg tcccggacta cgctggctat ccctatgatg tgcccgatta tgcgtatcct
     1561 tacgatgttc cagattatgc ctaacccggg atgcatcttc atttagtatc ttaggtcgat
     1621 aaactttact ttatttggcg cgcctgggga aactaaatat actgaaattc ggtagattct
     1681 atatctcacg ggacagcttt tcacacacac ttagttctat attgcgtcat aacttttgtt
     1741 tttttttgtt gcactttttt tctcttatat tcaagtaagt ggtttagatt ctctaagggc
     1801 gggaatatga attagtggca attcaaagga tttaaacgat caggcgcctg cacaccaaac
     1861 tctaattcgt acacagcatg cccgaggtta tagatataga tactgcgaaa ttattttcat
     1921 tgtttcagtt aagaaataat aaaatatttt attatagtta ttttccaaat ttatttgaga
     1981 tttttgtatt gaagtttagc catggtcttc acactcgaag atttcgttgg ggactggcga
     2041 cagacagccg gctacaacct ggaccaagtc cttgaacagg gaggtgtgtc cagtttgttt
     2101 cagaatctcg gggtgtccgt aactccgatc caaaggattg tcctgagcgg tgaaaatggg
     2161 ctgaagatcg acatccatgt catcatcccg tatgaaggtc tgagcggcga ccaaatgggc
     2221 cagatcgaaa aaatttttaa ggtggtgtac cctgtggatg atcatcactt taaggtgatc
     2281 ctgcactatg gcacactggt aatcgacggg gttacgccga acatgatcga ctatttcgga
     2341 cggccgtatg aaggcatcgc cgtgttcgac ggcaaaaaga tcactgtaac agggaccctg
     2401 tggaacggca acaaaattat cgacgagcgc ctgatcaacc ccgacggctc cctgctgttc
     2461 cgagtaacca tcaacggagt gaccggctgg cggctgtgcg aacgcattct ggcggctagc
     2521 atgattgaac aagatggttt acacgctggt tctcccgccg cttgggtcga aagacttttc
     2581 ggttatgact gggctcaaca aaccatcggt tgctctgatg ccgccgtctt ccgtctttct
     2641 gctcaaggtc gtcctgttct tttcgtcaag accgaccttt ctggtgccct taatgaactt
     2701 caagatgaag ctgcccgtct ttcttggctt gccaccaccg gtgttccttg cgctgctgtc
     2761 cttgacgttg tcactgaagc cggtagagac tggcttcttt taggtgaagt ccccggtcaa
     2821 gatcttcttt cttctcacct tgctcctgcc gaaaaagttt ctatcatggc tgatgctatg
     2881 cgtcgtcttc atacccttga tcccgctacc tgccctttcg accaccaagc caaacatcgt
     2941 atcgaacgtg ctcgtactcg tatggaagcc ggtcttgtcg atcaagatga tcttgacgaa
     3001 gaacatcaag gtcttgcccc tgccgaactt ttcgccagac ttaaggcccg tatgcccgac
     3061 ggtgaagatc ttgtcgtcac ccatggtgat gcctgcttac ccaatatcat ggttgaaaat
     3121 ggtcgttttt ctggtttcat cgactgtggt cgtcttggtg tcgccgaccg ttatcaagat
     3181 attgccttag ctacccgtga tattgctgaa gaacttggtg gtgaatgggc tgaccgtttc
     3241 cttgtccttt acggtatcgc cgctcccgat tctcaacgta tcgccttcta tcgtcttctt
     3301 gacgaattct tctgacaatt ggttcgtggc gtgtaggata gtatcgatta agtttttctt
     3361 tttatcttaa ttactagtac caatcagttt aaacgcgatg agctccaatt cgccctatag
     3421 tgagtcgtat tacaattcac tggccgtcgt tttacaacgt cgtgactggg aaaaccctgg
     3481 cgttacccaa cttaatcgcc ttgcagcaca tccccccttc gccagctggc gtaatagcga
     3541 agaggcccgc accgatcgcc cttcccaaca gttgcgtagc ctgaatggcg aatgggnnnn
     3601 nnnnnnnnnn nnnnnnnnnn nnnnnnnnnn nnnnnnnnnn nnnnnnnnnn nnnnnnnnnn
     3661 nnnnnnnnnn nnnnnnnnnn nnnnnnnnnn nnnnnnnnnn nnnnnnnnnn nnnnnnnnnn
     3721 cnnnnnnnnn nnnnnnnnnn nnnnnnnnnn nnnnnnnnnn nnnnnnnnnn nnnnnnnnnn
     3781 nnnnnnnnnn nnnnnnnnnn nnnnnnnnnn nnannnnnnn nnnnnnnnnn nnnnnnnnnn
     3841 nnnnnnnnnn nnnnnnnnnn nncctttgac gttggagtcc acgttcttta atagtggact
     3901 cttgttccaa actggaacaa cactcaaccc tatctcggtc tattcttttg atttataagg
     3961 gattttgccg atttcggcct attggttaaa aaatgagctg atttaacaaa aatttaacgc
     4021 gaattttaac aaaatattaa cgtttacaat ttaggtggca cttttcgggg aaatgtgcgc
     4081 ggaaccccta tttgtttatt tttctaaata cattcaaata tgtatccgct catgagacaa
     4141 taaccctgat aaatgcttca ataatattga aaaaggaaga gtatgagtat tcaacatttc
     4201 cgtgtcgccc ttattccctt ttttgcggca ttttgccttc ctgtttttgc tcacccagaa
     4261 acgctggtga aagtaaaaga tgctgaagat cagttgggtg cacgagtggg ttacatcgaa
     4321 ctggatctca acagcggtaa gatccttgag agttttcgcc ccgaagaacg ttttccaatg
     4381 atgagcactt ttaaagttct gctatgtggc gcggtattat cccgtattga cgccgggcaa
     4441 gagcaactcg gtcgccgcat acactattct cagaatgact tggttgagta ctcaccagtc
     4501 acagaaaagc atcttacgga tggcatgaca gtaagagaat tatgcagtgc tgccataagc
     4561 atgagtgata acactgcggc caacttactt ctgacaacga tcggaggacc gaaggagcta
     4621 accgcttttt ttcacaacat gggggatcat gtaactcgcc ttgatcgttg ggaaccggag
     4681 ctgaatgaag ccataccaaa cgacgagcgt gacaccacga tgcctgtagc aatggcaaca
     4741 acgttgcgca aactattaac tggcgaacta cttactctag cttcccggca acaattaata
     4801 gactggatgg aggcggataa agttgcagga ccacttctgc gctcggccct tccggctggc
     4861 tggtttattg ctgataaatc tggagccggt gagcgtgggt ctcgcggtat cattgcagca
     4921 ctggggccag atggtaagcc ctcccgtatc gtagttatct acacgacggg cagtcaggca
     4981 actatggatg aacgaaatag acagatcgct gagataggtg cctcactgat taagcattgg
     5041 taactgtcag accaagttta ctcatatata ctttagattg atttaaaact tcatttttaa
     5101 tttaaaagga tctaggtgaa gatccttttt gataatctca tgaccaaaat cccttaacgt
     5161 gagttttcgt tccactgagc gtcagacccc gtagaaaaga tcaaaggatc ttcttgagat
     5221 cctttttttc tgcgcgtaat ctgctgcttg caaacaaaaa aaccaccgct accagcggtg
     5281 gtttgtttgc cggatcaaga gctaccaact ctttttccga aggtaactgg cttcagcaga
     5341 gcgcagatac caaatactgt ccttctagtg tagccgtagt taggccacca cttcaagaac
     5401 tctgtagcac cgcctacata cctcgctctg ctaatcctgt taccagtggc tgctgccagt
     5461 ggcgataagt cgtgtcttac cgggttggac tcaagacgat agttaccgga taaggcgcag
     5521 cggtcgggct gaacgggggg ttcgtgcaca cagcccagct tggagcgaac gacctacacc
     5581 gaactgagat acctacagcg tgagcattga gaaagcgcca cgcttcccga agggagaaag
     5641 gcggacaggt atccggtaag cggcagggtc ggaacaggag agcgcacgag ggagcttcca
     5701 ggggggaacg cctggtatct ttatagtcct gtcgggtttc gccacctctg acttgagcgt
//
