# Supplementary material for: Cryptosporidium modifies intestinal microvilli through an exported virulence factor
Source: Cell Host Microbe. Author manuscript; Available in PMC 2026 Mar 30. (PMC7618952; doi:10.1016/j.chom.2025.04.001)
Supplement: Vector Maps [file EMS213016-supplement-Vector_Maps.zip › Supplementary genbank files/2_390-ha-nlucneo.gb]

LOCUS       2_390-HA_NlucNeo        5643 bp ds-DNA     circular     26-MAR-2025
DEFINITION  .
SOURCE      synthetic DNA construct
  ORGANISM  synthetic DNA construct
COMMENT     Imported using the Genbank importer. File name: New
            Assembly_assembledseq.gb synthetic DNA NEBuilder-generated oligos
            (UPPERCASE = gene-specific, lowercase = overlap) 5SRPvector_fwd:
            CAATTGGTTCGTGGCGTG 5SRPvector_fwd 3'Tm: 64.7  3'Ta: 64.2
            5SRPvector_rev: GGCTAAACTTCAATACAAAAATCTCAAATAAATTTG 5SRPvector_rev
            3'Tm: 63.2  3'Ta: 64.2 NlucNeo_fwd:
            ttttgtattgaagtttagccATGGTCTTCACACTCGAAG NlucNeo_fwd 3'Tm: 61.3
            3'Ta: 60.1 NlucNeo_rev: tacacgccacgaaccaattgTCAGAAGAATTCGTCAAGAAG
            NlucNeo_rev 3'Tm: 59.1  3'Ta: 60.1
FEATURES             Location/Qualifiers
     rep_origin      192..874
                     /label="ColE1 origin"
     misc_feature    1316..1723
                     /label="5'MVP1"
     misc_feature    1724..2188
                     /label="cgd2_390"
     CDS             1724..2188
                     /translation="MSIKKFRSLLTTLVLILFLFNYEHNEQETTNRVVLDHSFLNLRRPSIRKLMRCFGCCRGKCKKKPSKKKGFTLPPPPARSCLKKTGQNSQSQEGNQGVSPKRVTFDLGNKPRSGIKSTVGGLPSSSSPPLRVMLGLERPDTTKNEDNSEEIETKF"
     misc_feature    1832..1843
                     /label="4aa motif"
     CDS             2189..2278
                     /label="3xHA"
     CDS             2189..2281
                     /label="Translation 2189-2281"
                     /translation="PRYPYDVPDYAGYPYDVPDYAYPYDVPDYA*"
     misc_feature    2288..2333
                     /label="3'ALDO cgd1_3020"
     misc_feature    2342..2698
                     /label="5'ENO cgd5_1960"
     misc_feature    2699..3211
                     /label="Nluc"
     misc_feature    3218..4012
                     /label="NeoR"
     misc_feature    4019..4069
                     /label="3'ENO cgd5_1960"
     misc_feature    4810..4838
                     /label="AmpR promoter"
     misc_feature    4880..97
                     /label="AmpR-BLA"
ORIGIN
        1 tatcgtagtt atctacacga cgggcagtca ggcaactatg gatgaacgaa atagacagat
       61 cgctgagata ggtgcctcac tgattaagca ttggtaactg tcagaccaag tttactcata
      121 tatactttag attgatttaa aacttcattt ttaatttaaa aggatctagg tgaagatcct
      181 ttttgataat ctcatgacca aaatccctta acgtgagttt tcgttccact gagcgtcaga
      241 ccccgtagaa aagatcaaag gatcttcttg agatcctttt tttctgcgcg taatctgctg
      301 cttgcaaaca aaaaaaccac cgctaccagc ggtggtttgt ttgccggatc aagagctacc
      361 aactcttttt ccgaaggtaa ctggcttcag cagagcgcag ataccaaata ctgtccttct
      421 agtgtagccg tagttaggcc accacttcaa gaactctgta gcaccgccta catacctcgc
      481 tctgctaatc ctgttaccag tggctgctgc cagtggcgat aagtcgtgtc ttaccgggtt
      541 ggactcaaga cgatagttac cggataaggc gcagcggtcg ggctgaacgg ggggttcgtg
      601 cacacagccc agcttggagc gaacgaccta caccgaactg agatacctac agcgtgagca
      661 ttgagaaagc gccacgcttc ccgaagggag aaaggcggac aggtatccgg taagcggcag
      721 ggtcggaaca ggagagcgca cgagggagct tccagggggg aacgcctggt atctttatag
      781 tcctgtcggg tttcgccacc tctgacttga gcgtcgattt ttgtgatgct cgtcaggggg
      841 gccgagccta tggaaaaacg ccagcaacgc ggccttttta cggttcctgg ccttttgctg
      901 gccttttgct cacatgttct ttcctgcgtt atcccctgat tctgtggata accgtattac
      961 cgcctttgag tgagctgata ccgctcgccg cagccgaacg accgagcgca gcgagtcagt
     1021 gagcgaggaa gcggaagagc gcccaatacg caaaccgcct ctccccgcgc gttggccgat
     1081 tcattaatgc agctggcacg acaggtttcc cgactggaaa gcgggcagtg agcgcaacgc
     1141 aattaatgtg agttacctca ctcattaggc accccaggct ttacacttta tgcttccggc
     1201 tcctatgttg tgtggaattg tgagcggata acaatttcac acaggaaaca gctatgacca
     1261 tgattacgcc aagctcggaa ttaaccctca ctaaagggaa caaaagctgg gtacctatgg
     1321 atatcttgag tacctcgcct aattacgatt tcaatctttt caaaatcaat ttcaaaaaat
     1381 aaaaagaatt aaaaaaagta ataatcagtc aaattactaa gtgcgaattt tcatttgcca
     1441 aattttattc ctaaactact gtcaaaatag gacgcatttg catttccctc caccctgttt
     1501 tgcattgccg ccatgacgtt tttttttgcg ataccaccat ttaaaggcat aagcgggagg
     1561 cgatactgga cgttgatcta ttgttattat aacaatgggt ctatttacat taacttcaag
     1621 caatatatta tcaattataa gtaatattca ctgacatgaa acttaataaa agaatttcct
     1681 cagttcaatc actttttaca ttgtttttat ttttttccca aaaATGTCAA TAAAAAAGTT
     1741 CAGGTCACTC CTAACAACAT TAGTTCTAAT ACTCTTCTTG TTCAATTACG AGCATAATGA
     1801 GCAAGAAACA ACCAATCGAG TAGTTCTTGA CCACTCCTTT CTGAATTTAA GAAGACCCTC
     1861 CATCCGAAAA TTGATGAGAT GTTTTGGATG TTGCAGGGGG AAGTGCAAAA AGAAACCATC
     1921 TAAAAAAAAA GGTTTTACCC TACCACCCCC GCCAGCTCGT TCATGCCTTA AGAAAACCGG
     1981 ACAAAATTCA CAGTCTCAAG AAGGTAATCA GGGCGTCAGT CCAAAAAGAG TGACATTTGA
     2041 TTTAGGAAAT AAGCCGCGTT CTGGAATTAA ATCCACCGTA GGAGGACTTC CTTCTTCAAG
     2101 CTCTCCACCA TTAAGAGTAA TGTTAGGATT GGAAAGACCT GATACTACGA AAAATGAAGA
     2161 TAATAGTGAA GAAATTGAAA CTAAATTTcc taggtacccg tacgacgtcc cggactacgc
     2221 tggctatccc tatgatgtgc ccgattatgc gtatccttac gatgttccag attatgccta
     2281 acccgggatg catcttcatt tagtatctta ggtcgataaa ctttacttta tttggcgcgc
     2341 ctggggaaac taaatatact gaaattcggt agattctata tctcacggga cagcttttca
     2401 cacacactta gttctatatt gcgtcataac ttttgttttt ttttgttgca ctttttttct
     2461 cttatattca agtaagtggt ttagattctc taagggcggg aatatgaatt agtggcaatt
     2521 caaaggattt aaacgatcag gcgcctgcac accaaactct aattcgtaca cagcatgccc
     2581 gaggttatag atatagatac tgcgaaatta ttttcattgt ttcagttaag aaataataaa
     2641 atattttatt atagttattt tccaaattta tttgagattt ttgtattgaa gtttagccat
     2701 ggtcttcaca ctcgaagatt tcgttgggga ctggcgacag acagccggct acaacctgga
     2761 ccaagtcctt gaacagggag gtgtgtccag tttgtttcag aatctcgggg tgtccgtaac
     2821 tccgatccaa aggattgtcc tgagcggtga aaatgggctg aagatcgaca tccatgtcat
     2881 catcccgtat gaaggtctga gcggcgacca aatgggccag atcgaaaaaa tttttaaggt
     2941 ggtgtaccct gtggatgatc atcactttaa ggtgatcctg cactatggca cactggtaat
     3001 cgacggggtt acgccgaaca tgatcgacta tttcggacgg ccgtatgaag gcatcgccgt
     3061 gttcgacggc aaaaagatca ctgtaacagg gaccctgtgg aacggcaaca aaattatcga
     3121 cgagcgcctg atcaaccccg acggctccct gctgttccga gtaaccatca acggagtgac
     3181 cggctggcgg ctgtgcgaac gcattctggc ggctagcatg attgaacaag atggtttaca
     3241 cgctggttct cccgccgctt gggtcgaaag acttttcggt tatgactggg ctcaacaaac
     3301 catcggttgc tctgatgccg ccgtcttccg tctttctgct caaggtcgtc ctgttctttt
     3361 cgtcaagacc gacctttctg gtgcccttaa tgaacttcaa gatgaagctg cccgtctttc
     3421 ttggcttgcc accaccggtg ttccttgcgc tgctgtcctt gacgttgtca ctgaagccgg
     3481 tagagactgg cttcttttag gtgaagtccc cggtcaagat cttctttctt ctcaccttgc
     3541 tcctgccgaa aaagtttcta tcatggctga tgctatgcgt cgtcttcata cccttgatcc
     3601 cgctacctgc cctttcgacc accaagccaa acatcgtatc gaacgtgctc gtactcgtat
     3661 ggaagccggt cttgtcgatc aagatgatct tgacgaagaa catcaaggtc ttgcccctgc
     3721 cgaacttttc gccagactta aggcccgtat gcccgacggt gaagatcttg tcgtcaccca
     3781 tggtgatgcc tgcttaccca atatcatggt tgaaaatggt cgtttttctg gtttcatcga
     3841 ctgtggtcgt cttggtgtcg ccgaccgtta tcaagatatt gccttagcta cccgtgatat
     3901 tgctgaagaa cttggtggtg aatgggctga ccgtttcctt gtcctttacg gtatcgccgc
     3961 tcccgattct caacgtatcg ccttctatcg tcttcttgac gaattcttct gacaattggt
     4021 tcgtggcgtg taggatagta tcgattaagt ttttcttttt atcttaatta ctagtaccaa
     4081 tcagtttaaa cgcgatgagc tccaattcgc cctatagtga gtcgtattac aattcactgg
     4141 ccgtcgtttt acaacgtcgt gactgggaaa accctggcgt tacccaactt aatcgccttg
     4201 cagcacatcc ccccttcgcc agctggcgta atagcgaaga ggcccgcacc gatcgccctt
     4261 cccaacagtt gcgtagcctg aatggcgaat gggnnnnnnn nnnnnnnnnn nnnnnnnnnn
     4321 nnnnnnnnnn nnnnnnnnnn nnnnnnnnnn nnnnnnnnnn nnnnnnnnnn nnnnnnnnnn
     4381 nnnnnnnnnn nnnnnnnnnn nnnnnnnnnn nnnnnnncnn nnnnnnnnnn nnnnnnnnnn
     4441 nnnnnnnnnn nnnnnnnnnn nnnnnnnnnn nnnnnnnnnn nnnnnnnnnn nnnnnnnnnn
     4501 nnnnnnnnna nnnnnnnnnn nnnnnnnnnn nnnnnnnnnn nnnnnnnnnn nnnnnnnnnc
     4561 ctttgacgtt ggagtccacg ttctttaata gtggactctt gttccaaact ggaacaacac
     4621 tcaaccctat ctcggtctat tcttttgatt tataagggat tttgccgatt tcggcctatt
     4681 ggttaaaaaa tgagctgatt taacaaaaat ttaacgcgaa ttttaacaaa atattaacgt
     4741 ttacaattta ggtggcactt ttcggggaaa tgtgcgcgga acccctattt gtttattttt
     4801 ctaaatacat tcaaatatgt atccgctcat gagacaataa ccctgataaa tgcttcaata
     4861 atattgaaaa aggaagagta tgagtattca acatttccgt gtcgccctta ttcccttttt
     4921 tgcggcattt tgccttcctg tttttgctca cccagaaacg ctggtgaaag taaaagatgc
     4981 tgaagatcag ttgggtgcac gagtgggtta catcgaactg gatctcaaca gcggtaagat
     5041 ccttgagagt tttcgccccg aagaacgttt tccaatgatg agcactttta aagttctgct
     5101 atgtggcgcg gtattatccc gtattgacgc cgggcaagag caactcggtc gccgcataca
     5161 ctattctcag aatgacttgg ttgagtactc accagtcaca gaaaagcatc ttacggatgg
     5221 catgacagta agagaattat gcagtgctgc cataagcatg agtgataaca ctgcggccaa
     5281 cttacttctg acaacgatcg gaggaccgaa ggagctaacc gctttttttc acaacatggg
     5341 ggatcatgta actcgccttg atcgttggga accggagctg aatgaagcca taccaaacga
     5401 cgagcgtgac accacgatgc ctgtagcaat ggcaacaacg ttgcgcaaac tattaactgg
     5461 cgaactactt actctagctt cccggcaaca attaatagac tggatggagg cggataaagt
     5521 tgcaggacca cttctgcgct cggcccttcc ggctggctgg tttattgctg ataaatctgg
     5581 agccggtgag cgtgggtctc gcggtatcat tgcagcactg gggccagatg gtaagccctc
     5641 ccg
//
