# Supplementary material for: Cryptosporidium modifies intestinal microvilli through an exported virulence factor
Source: Cell Host Microbe. Author manuscript; Available in PMC 2026 Mar 30. (PMC7618952; doi:10.1016/j.chom.2025.04.001)
Supplement: Vector Maps [file EMS213016-supplement-Vector_Maps.zip › Supplementary genbank files/pcdna4to-flag-gfp.gb]

LOCUS       pCDNA4/TO-Flag-GFP      5790 bp ds-DNA     circular     26-MAR-2025
DEFINITION  .
FEATURES             Location/Qualifiers
     promoter        570..873
                     /label="CMV enhancer"
     promoter        874..1077
                     /label="CMV promoter"
     misc_feature    1367..1393
                     /label="Flag"
     CDS             1367..1393
                     /translation="MDYKDDDDK"
     CDS             1394..2124
                     /translation="MVSKGEELFTGVVPILVELDGDVNGHKFSVSGEGEGDATYGKLTLKFICTTGKLPVPWPTLVTTLTYGVQCFSRYPDHMKQHDFFKSAMPEGYVQERTIFFKDDGNYKTRAEVKFEGDTLVNRIELKGIDFKEDGNILGHKLEYNYNSHNVYIMADKQKNGIKVNFKIRHNIEDGSVQLADHYQQNTPIGDGPVLLPDNHYLSTQSALSKDPNEKRDHMVLLEFVTAAGITLGMDELYK*KPA"
     misc_feature    1394..2125
                     /label="GFP"
     rep_origin      2422..2728
                     /label="F1 ori"
     promoter        complement(3940..3970)
                     /label="lac promoter"
     misc_feature    4276..4958
                     /label="Col1E1"
     rep_origin      complement(4276..4958)
                     /label="ColE1 origin"
     CDS             complement(5056..5715)
                     /label="AmpR"
ORIGIN
        1 TCGTGCACCC AACTGATCTT CAGCATCTTT TACTTTCACC AGCGTTTCTG GGTGAGCAAA
       61 AACAGGAAGG CAAAATGCCG CAAAAAAGGG AATAAGGGCG ACACGGAAAT GTTGAATACT
      121 CATACTCTTC CTTTTTCAAT ATTATTGAAG CATTTATCAG GGTTATTGTC TCATGAGCGG
      181 ATACATATTT GAATGTATTT AGAAAAATAA ACAAATAGGG GTTCCGCGCA CATTTCCCCG
      241 AAAAGTGCCA CCTGACGTCG ACGGATCGGG AGATCTCCCG ATCCCCTATG GTGCACTCTC
      301 AGTACAATCT GCTCTGATGC CGCATAGTTA AGCCAGTATC TGCTCCCTGC TTGTGTGTTG
      361 GAGGTCGCTG AGTAGTGCGC GAGCAAAATT TAAGCTACAA CAAGGCAAGG CTTGACCGAC
      421 AATTGCATGA AGAATCTGCT TAGGGTTAGG CGTTTTGCGC TGCTTCGCGA TGTACGGGCC
      481 AGATATACGC GTTGACATTG ATTATTGACT AGTTATTAAT AGTAATCAAT TACGGGGTCA
      541 TTAGTTCATA GCCCATATAT GGAGTTCCGC GTTACATAAC TTACGGTAAA TGGCCCGCCT
      601 GGCTGACCGC CCAACGACCC CCGCCCATTG ACGTCAATAA TGACGTATGT TCCCATAGTA
      661 ACGCCAATAG GGACTTTCCA TTGACGTCAA TGGGTGGAGT ATTTACGGTA AACTGCCCAC
      721 TTGGCAGTAC ATCAAGTGTA TCATATGCCA AGTACGCCCC CTATTGACGT CAATGACGGT
      781 AAATGGCCCG CCTGGCATTA TGCCCAGTAC ATGACCTTAT GGGACTTTCC TACTTGGCAG
      841 TACATCTACG TATTAGTCAT CGCTATTACC ATGGTGATGC GGTTTTGGCA GTACATCAAT
      901 GGGCGTGGAT AGCGGTTTGA CTCACGGGGA TTTCCAAGTC TCCACCCCAT TGACGTCAAT
      961 GGGAGTTTGT TTTGGCACCA AAATCAACGG GACTTTCCAA AATGTCGTAA CAACTCCGCC
     1021 CCATTGACGC AAATGGGCGG TAGGCGTGTA CGGTGGGAGG TCTATATAAG CAGAGCTCTC
     1081 CCTATCAGTG ATAGAGATCT CCCTATCAGT GATAGAGATC GTCGACGAGC TCGTTTAGTG
     1141 AACCGTCAGA TCGCCTGGAG ACGCCATCCA CGCTGTTTTG ACCTCCATAG AAGACACCGG
     1201 GACCGATCCA GCCTCCGGAC TCTAGCGTTT AAACTTAAGC TTGGTACCGA GCTCGGATCC
     1261 ACTAGTCCAG TGTGGTGGAA TTCTGCAGAT ATCCAGCACA GTGGCGGCCG CTCGAGTCTA
     1321 GAGGGCCCGT TTAAACCCGC TGATCAGCCT CCGGACTCTA GCGTTTATGG ACTACAAAGA
     1381 CGATGACGAC AAGATGGTGA GCAAGGGCGA GGAGCTGTTC ACCGGGGTGG TGCCCATCCT
     1441 GGTCGAGCTG GACGGCGACG TAAACGGCCA CAAGTTCAGC GTGTCCGGCG AGGGCGAGGG
     1501 CGATGCCACC TACGGCAAGC TGACCCTGAA GTTCATCTGC ACCACCGGCA AGCTGCCCGT
     1561 GCCCTGGCCC ACCCTCGTGA CCACCCTGAC CTACGGCGTG CAGTGCTTCA GCCGCTACCC
     1621 CGACCACATG AAGCAGCACG ACTTCTTCAA GTCCGCCATG CCCGAAGGCT ACGTCCAGGA
     1681 GCGCACCATC TTCTTCAAGG ACGACGGCAA CTACAAGACC CGCGCCGAGG TGAAGTTCGA
     1741 GGGCGACACC CTGGTGAACC GCATCGAGCT GAAGGGCATC GACTTCAAGG AGGACGGCAA
     1801 CATCCTGGGG CACAAGCTGG AGTACAACTA CAACAGCCAC AACGTCTATA TCATGGCCGA
     1861 CAAGCAGAAG AACGGCATCA AGGTGAACTT CAAGATCCGC CACAACATCG AGGACGGCAG
     1921 CGTGCAGCTC GCCGACCACT ACCAGCAGAA CACCCCCATC GGCGACGGCC CCGTGCTGCT
     1981 GCCCGACAAC CACTACCTGA GCACCCAGTC CGCCCTGAGC AAAGACCCCA ACGAGAAGCG
     2041 CGATCACATG GTCCTGCTGG AGTTCGTGAC CGCCGCCGGG ATCACTCTCG GCATGGACGA
     2101 GCTGTACAAG TGAAAACCCG CTGATCAGCC TCGACTGTGC CTTCTAGTTG CCAGCCATCT
     2161 GTTGTTTGCC CCTCCCCCGT GCCTTCCTTG ACCCTGGAAG GTGCCACTCC CACTGTCCTT
     2221 TCCTAATAAA ATGAGGAAAT TGCATCGCAT TGTCTGAGTA GGTGTCATTC TATTCTGGGG
     2281 GGTGGGGTGG GGCAGGACAG CAAGGGGGAG GATTGGGAAG ACAATAGCAG GCATGCTGGG
     2341 GATGCGGTGG GCTCTATGGC TTCTGAGGCG GAAAGAACCA GCTGGGGCTC TAGGGGGTAT
     2401 CCCCNNNNNN NNNNNNNNNN NNNNNNNNNN NNNNNNNNNN NNNNNNNNNN NNNNNNNNNN
     2461 NNNNNNNNNN NNNNNNNNNN NNNNNNNNNN NNNNNNNNNN NNNNNNNNNN NNNNNNNNNN
     2521 NNNNNNNNCN NNNNNNNNNN NNNNNNNNNN NNNNNNNNNN NNNNNNNNNN NNNNNNNNNN
     2581 NNNNNNNNNN NNNNNNNNNN NNNNNNNNNN NNNNNNNNNN ANNNNNNNNN NNNNNNNNNN
     2641 NNNNNNNNNN NNNNNNNNNN NNNNNNNNNN CCTTTGACGT TGGAGTCCAC GTTCTTTAAT
     2701 AGTGGACTCT TGTTCCAAAC TGGAACAACA CTCAACCCTA TCTCGGTCTA TTCTTTTGAT
     2761 TTATAAGGGA TTTTGCCGAT TTCGGCCTAT TGGTTAAAAA ATGAGCTGAT TTAACAAAAA
     2821 TTTAACGCGA ATTAATTCTG TGGAATGTGT GTCAGTTAGG GTGTGGAAAG TCCCCAGGCT
     2881 CCCCAGCAGG CAGAAGTATG CAAAGCATGC ATCTCAATTA GTCAGCAACC ATAGTCCCGC
     2941 CCCTAACTCC GCCCATCCCG CCCCTAACTC CGCCCAGTTC CGCCCATTCT CCGCCCCATG
     3001 GCTGACTAAT TTTTTTTATT TATGCAGAGG CCGAGGCCGC CTCTGCCTCT GAGCTATTCC
     3061 AGAAGTAGTG AGGAGGCTTT TTTGGAGGCC TAGGCTTTTG CAAAAAGCTC CCGGGAGCTT
     3121 GTATATCCAT TTTCGGATCT GATCAGCACG TGTTGACAAT TAATCATCGG CATAGTATAT
     3181 CGGCATAGTA TAATACGACA AGGTGAGGAA CTAAACCATG GCCAAGTTGA CCAGTGCCGT
     3241 TCCGGTGCTC ACCGCGCGCG ACGTCGCCGG AGCGGTCGAG TTCTGGACCG ACCGGCTCGG
     3301 GTTCTCCCGG GACTTCGTGG AGGACGACTT CGCCGGTGTG GTCCGGGACG ACGTGACCCT
     3361 GTTCATCAGC GCGGTCCAGG ACCAGGTGGT GCCGGACAAC ACCCTGGCCT GGGTGTGGGT
     3421 GCGCGGCCTG GACGAGCTGT ACGCCGAGTG GTCGGAGGTC GTGTCCACGA ACTTCCGGGA
     3481 CGCCTCCGGG CCGGCCATGA CCGAGATCGG CGAGCAGCCG TGGGGGCGGG AGTTCGCCCT
     3541 GCGCGACCCG GCCGGCAACT GCGTGCACTT CGTGGCCGAG GAGCAGGACT GACACGTGCT
     3601 ACGAGATTTC GATTCCACCG CCGCCTTCTA TGAAAGGTTG GGCTTCGGAA TCGTTTTCCG
     3661 GGACGCCGGC TGGATGATCC TCCAGCGCGG GGATCTCATG CTGGAGTTCT TCGCCCACCC
     3721 CAACTTGTTT ATTGCAGCTT ATAATGGTTA CAAATAAAGC AATAGCATCA CAAATTTCAC
     3781 AAATAAAGCA TTTTTTTCAC TGCATTCTAG TTGTGGTTTG TCCAAACTCA TCAATGTATC
     3841 TTATCATGTC TGTATACCGT CGACCTCTAG CTAGAGCTTG GCGTAATCAT GGTCATAGCT
     3901 GTTTCCTGTG TGAAATTGTT ATCCGCTCAC AATTCCACAC AACATACGAG CCGGAAGCAT
     3961 AAAGTGTAAA GCCTGGGGTG CCTAATGAGT GAGCTAACTC ACATTAATTG CGTTGCGCTC
     4021 ACTGCCCGCT TTCCAGTCGG GAAACCTGTC GTGCCAGCTG CATTAATGAA TCGGCCAACG
     4081 CGCGGGGAGA GGCGGTTTGC GTATTGGGCG CTCTTCCGCT TCCTCGCTCA CTGACTCGCT
     4141 GCGCTCGGTC GTTCGGCTGC GGCGAGCGGT ATCAGCTCAC TCAAAGGCGG TAATACGGTT
     4201 ATCCACAGAA TCAGGGGATA ACGCAGGAAA GAACATGTGA GCAAAAGGCC AGCAAAAGGC
     4261 CAGGAACCGT AAAAAGGCCG CGTTGCTGGC GTTTTTCCAT AGGCTCCGCC CCCCTGACGA
     4321 GCATCACAAA AATCGACGCT CAAGTCAGAG GTGGCGAAAC CCGACAGGAC TATAAAGATA
     4381 CCAGGCGTTT CCCCCTGGAA GCTCCCTCGT GCGCTCTCCT GTTCCGACCC TGCCGCTTAC
     4441 CGGATACCTG TCCGCCTTTC TCCCTTCGGG AAGCGTGGCG CTTTCTCATA GCTCACGCTG
     4501 TAGGTATCTC AGTTCGGTGT AGGTCGTTCG CTCCAAGCTG GGCTGTGTGC ACGAACCCCC
     4561 CGTTCAGCCC GACCGCTGCG CCTTATCCGG TAACTATCGT CTTGAGTCCA ACCCGGTAAG
     4621 ACACGACTTA TCGCCACTGG CAGCAGCCAC TGGTAACAGG ATTAGCAGAG CGAGGTATGT
     4681 AGGCGGTGCT ACAGAGTTCT TGAAGTGGTG GCCTAACTAC GGCTACACTA GAAGAACAGT
     4741 ATTTGGTATC TGCGCTCTGC TGAAGCCAGT TACCTTCGGA AAAAGAGTTG GTAGCTCTTG
     4801 ATCCGGCAAA CAAACCACCG CTGGTAGCGG TGGTTTTTTT GTTTGCAAGC AGCAGATTAC
     4861 GCGCAGAAAA AAAGGATCTC AAGAAGATCC TTTGATCTTT TCTACGGGGT CTGACGCTCA
     4921 GTGGAACGAA AACTCACGTT AAGGGATTTT GGTCATGAGA TTATCAAAAA GGATCTTCAC
     4981 CTAGATCCTT TTAAATTAAA AATGAAGTTT TAAATCAATC TAAAGTATAT ATGAGTAAAC
     5041 TTGGTCTGAC AGTTACCAAT GCTTAATCAG TGAGGCACCT ATCTCAGCGA TCTGTCTATT
     5101 TCGTTCATCC ATAGTTGCCT GACTCCCCGT CGTGTAGATA ACTACGATAC GGGAGGGCTT
     5161 ACCATCTGGC CCCAGTGCTG CAATGATACC GCGAGACCCA CGCTCACCGG CTCCAGATTT
     5221 ATCAGCAATA AACCAGCCAG CCGGAAGGGC CGAGCGCAGA AGTGGTCCTG CAACTTTATC
     5281 CGCCTCCATC CAGTCTATTA ATTGTTGCCG GGAAGCTAGA GTAAGTAGTT CGCCAGTTAA
     5341 TAGTTTGCGC AACGTTGTTG CCATTGCTAC AGGCATCGTG GTGTCACGCT CGTCGTTTGG
     5401 TATGGCTTCA TTCAGCTCCG GTTCCCAACG ATCAAGGCGA GTTACATGAT CCCCCATGTT
     5461 GTGCAAAAAA GCGGTTAGCT CCTTCGGTCC TCCGATCGTT GTCAGAAGTA AGTTGGCCGC
     5521 AGTGTTATCA CTCATGGTTA TGGCAGCACT GCATAATTCT CTTACTGTCA TGCCATCCGT
     5581 AAGATGCTTT TCTGTGACTG GTGAGTACTC AACCAAGTCA TTCTGAGAAT AGTGTATGCG
     5641 GCGACCGAGT TGCTCTTGCC CGGCGTCAAT ACGGGATAAT ACCGCGCCAC ATAGCAGAAC
     5701 TTTAAAAGTG CTCATCATTG GAAAACGTTC TTCGGGGCGA AAACTCTCAA GGATCTTACC
     5761 GCTGTTGAGA TCCAGTTCGA TGTAACCCAC
//
